# Supplementary material for: A universal vector concept for a direct genotyping of transgenic organisms and a systematic creation of homozygous lines
Source: eLife. 2018 Mar 15;7:e31677. doi: 10.7554/eLife.31677 (PMC5854464; doi:10.7554/eLife.31677)
Supplement: Supplementary file 13. [file elife-31677-supp13.zip › 2017StroblStelzerAGOCRev1SupplementaryFile13.gb]

LOCUS       Plasmid_-_pAGOC         5049 bp    DNA     circular UNA 21-DEC-2017
DEFINITION  Vector [19] in Supplementary Table 8.
ACCESSION   urn.local...1513781605289.343
VERSION     urn.local...1513781605289.343
KEYWORDS    .
SOURCE      
  ORGANISM  
            .
FEATURES             Location/Qualifiers
     SRIF_Element    1..6
                     /created_by="User"
                     /modified_by="User"
                     /label="AatII"
     misc_feature    7..10
                     /created_by="User"
                     /modified_by="User"
                     /label="piggyBac 3' TTAA"
                     /note="Geneious type: PiggyBac Element"
     misc_feature    complement(11..245)
                     /created_by="User"
                     /modified_by="User"
                     /label="piggyBac 3' Terminal Repeat"
                     /note="Geneious type: PiggyBac Element"
     SRIF_Element    246..259
                     /created_by="User"
                     /modified_by="User"
                     /label="PmeI --- XmaI"
     spacer          260..277
                     /created_by="User"
                     /modified_by="User"
                     /label="FREDDY Spacer (#1)"
     SRIF_Element    278..297
                     /created_by="User"
                     /modified_by="User"
                     /label="SpeI --- PmeI --- HindIII"
     spacer          298..315
                     /created_by="User"
                     /Transferred_From="Element - (8) S (8) NLS (8+1) {G-487}
                     (8) SV40 (BamHI), Element - (8) S (8) NLS (8+1) {R-559}
                     (8) SV40 (BamHI)"
                     /Transferred_Similarity="100.00%"
                     /modified_by="User"
                     /label="FREDDY Spacer (#2)"
     SRIF_Element    316..335
                     /created_by="User"
                     /modified_by="User"
                     /label="XbaI --- PmeI --- XhoI"
     Lox_Element     complement(336..369)
                     /created_by="User"
                     /modified_by="User"
                     /label="LoxN Site"
     polyA_signal    complement(370..610)
                     /created_by="User"
                     /modified_by="User"
                     /label="SV40 Poly(A)"
     ORF             complement(611..1318)
                     /created_by="User"
                     /modified_by="User"
                     /label="mOrange ORF"
     promoter        complement(1322..1601)
                     /created_by="User"
                     /modified_by="User"
                     /label="3�P3 Artificial Promoter"
     Lox_Element     1602..1635
                     /created_by="User"
                     /modified_by="User"
                     /label="LoxP Site"
     SRIF_Element    1636..1655
                     /created_by="User"
                     /modified_by="User"
                     /label="NheI --- PmeI --- AflII"
     Lox_Element     complement(1656..1689)
                     /created_by="User"
                     /modified_by="User"
                     /label="LoxN Site"
     polyA_signal    complement(1690..1930)
                     /created_by="User"
                     /modified_by="User"
                     /label="SV40 Poly(A)"
     ORF             complement(1931..2638)
                     /created_by="User"
                     /modified_by="User"
                     /label="mCherry ORF"
     promoter        complement(2642..2921)
                     /created_by="User"
                     /modified_by="User"
                     /label="3�P3 Artificial Promoter"
     Lox_Element     2922..2955
                     /created_by="User"
                     /modified_by="User"
                     /label="LoxP Site"
     SRIF_Element    2956..2969
                     /created_by="User"
                     /modified_by="User"
                     /label="AvrII --- PmeI"
     misc_feature    2970..3279
                     /created_by="User"
                     /modified_by="User"
                     /label="piggyBac 5' Terminal Repeat"
                     /note="Geneious type: PiggyBac Element"
     misc_feature    3280..3283
                     /created_by="User"
                     /label="piggyBac 5' TTAA"
                     /note="Geneious type: PiggyBac Element"
     SRIF_Element    3284..3289
                     /created_by="User"
                     /modified_by="User"
                     /label="PciI"
     rep_origin      3330..3944
                     /note="replicon of pMB1"
                     /Transferred_From="pUC57"
                     /Transferred_Similarity="100.00%"
                     /modified_by="User"
                     /label="Origin of Replication"
     ORF             complement(4104..4919)
                     /created_by="User"
                     /X-Transferred_From="pUC57-Kan"
                     /X-Transferred_Similarity="99.75%"
                     /Transferred_From="pUCKan Blue Heron"
                     /Transferred_Similarity="98.53%"
                     /modified_by="User"
                     /label="Neomycin Phosphotransferase (KanR) ORF"
     promoter        complement(4920..5024)
                     /created_by="User"
                     /Transferred_From="pUC57"
                     /Transferred_Similarity="100.00%"
                     /modified_by="User"
                     /label="Beta-Lactamase Promoter"
ORIGIN      
        1 gacgtcttaa ccctagaaag ataatcatat tgtgacgtac gttaaagata atcatgcgta
       61 aaattgacgc atgtgtttta tcggtctgta tatcgaggtt tatttattaa tttgaataga
      121 tattaagttt tattatattt acacttacat actaataata aattcaacaa acaatttatt
      181 tatgtttatt tatttattaa aaaaaaacaa aaactcaaaa tttcttctat aaagtaacaa
      241 aacttgttta aaccccgggt ttagggaaga tgattatact agtgtttaaa caagcttttt
      301 agggaagatg attattctag agtttaaacc tcgagataac ttcgtataag gtatactata
      361 cgaagttatg atccagacat gataagatac attgatgagt ttggacaaac cacaactaga
      421 atgcagtgaa aaaaatgctt tatttgtgaa atttgtgatg ctattgcttt atttgtaacc
      481 attataagct gcaataaaca agttaacaac aacaattgca ttcattttat gtttcaggtt
      541 cagggggagg tgtgggaggt tttttaaagc aagtaaaacc tctacaaatg tggtatggct
      601 gattatgatc ttatttgtac agttcgtcca tgccgccggt cgagtgcctg ccttcggccc
      661 tttcgtattg ttccacaatg gtgtagtctt cgttgtgcga ggtaatgtcc agtttaatgt
      721 ccacaatgta ggcgccgggc agttgcacgg gtttcttggc tttgtaggtg gttttcactt
      781 ccgaggtgta gtggccgccg tctttcagtt tcagcctcat tttaattttg cctttcaggg
      841 cgccgtcttc ggggtacatc ctttccgacg aggcttccca gcccatggtt ttcttttgca
      901 tcacggggcc gtccgagggg aagttggtgc ccctcagttt cactttgtaa atgaattcgc
      961 cgtcttgcag cgacgagtct tgggtcacgg tcaccacgcc gccgtcttcg tagttcatca
     1021 ccctttccca tttgaagcct tcggggaacg acagtttgaa gtagtcggga atgtcggcgg
     1081 ggtgtttcac gtaggctttc gagccgtagg tgaagtgggg cgacagaatg tcccaggcga
     1141 agggcagggg gccgcctttg gtcactttca gtttggcggt ttggaagcct tcgtagggcc
     1201 tgccttcgcc ttcgccttca atttcgaatt cgtggccgtt caccgagcct tccatcctca
     1261 ctttgaacct catgaattct ttaataatgg ccatgttgtt ttcttcgcct ttcgacattt
     1321 tggtggcgac cggtggatcg taccgtcgac tctagcggta ccccgattgt ttagcttgtt
     1381 cagctgcgct tgtttatttg cttagctttc gcttagcgac gtgttcactt tgcttgtttg
     1441 aattgaattg tcgctccgta gacgaagcgc ctctatttat actccggcgg tcgagggttc
     1501 gaaatcgatt agcttggact ctaattgaat tagtctctaa ttgaattagt ctctaattga
     1561 attagatccc cggccgagct cgaattaacc attgtgggaa cataacttcg tatagcatac
     1621 attatacgaa gttatgctag cgtttaaacc ttaagataac ttcgtataag gtatactata
     1681 cgaagttatg atccagacat gataagatac attgatgagt ttggacaaac cacaactaga
     1741 atgcagtgaa aaaaatgctt tatttgtgaa atttgtgatg ctattgcttt atttgtaacc
     1801 attataagct gcaataaaca agttaacaac aacaattgca ttcattttat gtttcaggtt
     1861 cagggggagg tgtgggaggt tttttaaagc aagtaaaacc tctacaaatg tggtatggct
     1921 gattatgatc ttatttgtac agttcgtcca tgccgccggt cgagtgcctg ccttcggccc
     1981 tttcgtattg ttccacaatg gtgtagtctt cgttgtgcga ggtaatgtcc agtttaatgt
     2041 tcacgttgta ggcgccgggc agttgcacgg gtttcttggc tttgtaggtg gttttcactt
     2101 cggcgtcgta gtggccgccg tctttcagtt tcagcctttg tttaatttcg cctttcaggg
     2161 cgccgtcttc ggggtacatc ctttccgacg aggcttccca gcccatggtt ttcttttgca
     2221 tcacggggcc gtccgagggg aagttggtgc ccctcagttt cactttgtaa atgaattcgc
     2281 cgtcttgcag cgacgagtct tgggtcacgg tcaccacgcc gccgtcttcg aagttcatca
     2341 ccctttccca tttgaagcct tcggggaacg acagtttcag gtagtcggga atgtcggcgg
     2401 ggtgtttcac gtaggctttc gagccgtaca tgaattgggg cgacagaatg tcccaggcga
     2461 agggcagggg gccgcctttg gtcactttca gtttggcggt ttgggtgcct tcgtagggcc
     2521 tgccttcgcc ttcgccttca atttcgaatt cgtggccgtt caccgagcct tccatgtgca
     2581 ctttgaacct catgaattct ttaataatgg ccatgttgtc ttcttcgcct ttcgacattt
     2641 tggtggcgac cggtggatcg taccgtcgac tctagcggta ccccgattgt ttagcttgtt
     2701 cagctgcgct tgtttatttg cttagctttc gcttagcgac gtgttcactt tgcttgtttg
     2761 aattgaattg tcgctccgta gacgaagcgc ctctatttat actccggcgg tcgagggttc
     2821 gaaatcgatt agcttggact ctaattgaat tagtctctaa ttgaattagt ctctaattga
     2881 attagatccc cggccgagct cgaattaacc attgtgggaa cataacttcg tatagcatac
     2941 attatacgaa gttatcctag ggtttaaact gatatctata acaagaaaat atatatataa
     3001 taagttatca cgtaagtaga acatgaaata acaatataat tatcgtatga gttaaatctt
     3061 aaaagtcacg taaaagataa tcatgcgtca ttttgactca cgcggtcgtt atagttcaaa
     3121 atcagtgaca cttaccgcat tgacaagcac gcctcacggg agctccaagc ggcgactgag
     3181 atgtcctaaa tgcacagcga cggattcgcg ctatttagaa agagagagca atatttcaag
     3241 aatgcatgcg tcaattttac gcagactatc tttctagggt taaacatgtg agcaaaaggc
     3301 cagcaaaagg ccaggaaccg taaaaaggcc gcgttgctgg cgtttttcca taggctccgc
     3361 ccccctgacg agcatcacaa aaatcgacgc tcaagtcaga ggtggcgaaa cccgacagga
     3421 ctataaagat accaggcgtt tccccctgga agctccctcg tgcgctctcc tgttccgacc
     3481 ctgccgctta ccggatacct gtccgccttt ctcccttcgg gaagcgtggc gctttctcat
     3541 agctcacgct gtaggtatct cagttcggtg taggtcgttc gctccaagct gggctgtgtg
     3601 cacgaacccc ccgttcagcc cgaccgctgc gccttatccg gtaactatcg tcttgagtcc
     3661 aacccggtaa gacacgactt atcgccactg gcagcagcca ctggtaacag gattagcaga
     3721 gcgaggtatg taggcggtgc tacagagttc ttgaagtggt ggcctaacta cggctacact
     3781 agaagaacag tatttggtat ctgcgctctg ctgaagccag ttaccttcgg aaaaagagtt
     3841 ggtagctctt gatccggcaa acaaaccacc gctggtagcg gtggtttttt tgtttgcaag
     3901 cagcagatta cgcgcagaaa aaaaggatct caagaagatc ctttgatctt ttctacgggg
     3961 tctgacgctc agtggaacga aaactcacgt taagggattt tggtcatgag attatcaaaa
     4021 aggatcttca cctagatcct tttaaattaa aaatgaagtt ttaaatcaat ctaaagtata
     4081 tatgagtaaa cttggtctga cagttagaaa aactcatcga gcatcaaatg aaactgcaat
     4141 ttattcatat caggattatc aataccatat ttttgaaaaa gccgtttctg taatgaagga
     4201 gaaaactcac cgaggcagtt ccataggatg gcaagatcct ggtatcggtc tgcgattccg
     4261 actcgtccaa catcaataca acctattaat ttcccctcgt caaaaataag gttatcaagt
     4321 gagaaatcac catgagtgac gactgaatcc ggtgagaatg gcaaaagttt atgcatttct
     4381 ttccagactt gttcaacagg ccagccatta cgctcgtcat caaaatcact cgcatcaacc
     4441 aaaccgttat tcattcgtga ttgcgcctga gcgagacgaa atacgcgatc gctgttaaaa
     4501 ggacaattac aaacaggaat cgaatgcaac cggcgcagga acactgccag cgcatcaaca
     4561 atattttcac ctgaatcagg atattcttct aatacctgga atgctgtttt cccagggatc
     4621 gcagtggtga gtaaccatgc atcatcagga gtacggataa aatgcttgat ggtcggaaga
     4681 ggcataaatt ccgtcagcca gtttagtctg accatctcat ctgtaacatc attggcaacg
     4741 ctacctttgc catgtttcag aaacaactct ggcgcatcgg gcttcccata caatcgatag
     4801 attgtcgcac ctgattgccc gacattatcg cgagcccatt tatacccata taaatcagca
     4861 tccatgttgg aatttaatcg cggcctagag caagacgttt cccgttgaat atggctcata
     4921 ctcttccttt ttcaatatta ttgaagcatt tatcagggtt attgtctcat gagcggatac
     4981 atatttgaat gtatttagaa aaataaacaa ataggggttc cgcgcacatt tccccgaaaa
     5041 gtgccacct
//
LOCUS       Plasmid_-_pAGOC{        6852 bp    DNA     circular UNA 01-FEB-2018
DEFINITION  Vector [17] in Supplementary Table 8.
ACCESSION   urn.local...1465224850669.700
VERSION     urn.local...1465224850669.700
KEYWORDS    .
SOURCE      
  ORGANISM  
            .
FEATURES             Location/Qualifiers
     SRIF_Element    1..6
                     /created_by="User"
                     /modified_by="User"
                     /label="AatII"
     misc_feature    7..10
                     /created_by="User"
                     /modified_by="User"
                     /label="piggyBac 3' TTAA"
                     /note="Geneious type: PiggyBac Element"
     misc_feature    complement(11..245)
                     /created_by="User"
                     /modified_by="User"
                     /label="piggyBac 3' Terminal Repeat"
                     /note="Geneious type: PiggyBac Element"
     SRIF_Element    246..259
                     /created_by="User"
                     /modified_by="User"
                     /label="PmeI --- XmaI"
     spacer          260..277
                     /created_by="User"
                     /modified_by="User"
                     /label="FREDDY Spacer (#1)"
     SRIF_Element    278..297
                     /created_by="User"
                     /modified_by="User"
                     /label="SpeI --- PmeI --- HindIII"
     SRIF_Element    298..305
                     /created_by="User"
                     /modified_by="User"
                     /label="AscI"
     misc_feature    298..305
                     /Recognition_pattern="GG^CGCGCC"
                     /annotation_group="GGCGCGCC"
                     /label="AscI"
                     /note="Geneious type: restriction site"
     SRIF_Element    306..313
                     /created_by="User"
                     /modified_by="User"
                     /label="SwaI"
     SRIF_Element    314..319
                     /created_by="User"
                     /modified_by="User"
                     /label="BtgZI"
     spacer          320..337
                     /created_by="User"
                     /Transferred_From="Element - (8) S (8) NLS (8+1) {G-487}
                     (8) SV40 (BamHI), Element - (8) S (8) NLS (8+1) {R-559}
                     (8) SV40 (BamHI)"
                     /Transferred_Similarity="100.00%"
                     /modified_by="User"
                     /label="FREDDY Spacer (#P)"
     SRIF_Element    338..350
                     /created_by="User"
                     /Transferred_From="Element - (8) S (8) NLS (8+1) {G-487}
                     (8) SV40 (BamHI), Element - (8) S (8) NLS (8+1) {R-559}
                     (8) SV40 (BamHI)"
                     /Transferred_Similarity="100.00%"
                     /modified_by="User"
                     /label="BtgZI and FseI  Hybrid"
     ORF             354..404
                     /created_by="User"
                     /modified_by="User"
                     /label="#O (Lifeact) ORF"
     SRIF_Element    405..412
                     /created_by="User"
                     /modified_by="User"
                     /label="NotI"
     misc_feature    405..412
                     /Recognition_pattern="GC^GGCCGC"
                     /annotation_group="GCGGCCGC"
                     /label="NotI"
                     /note="Geneious type: restriction site"
     ORF             414..1127
                     /created_by="User"
                     /modified_by="User"
                     /label="mEmerald ORF"
     SRIF_Element    1128..1135
                     /created_by="User"
                     /modified_by="User"
                     /label="SbfI"
     polyA_signal    1136..2112
                     /created_by="User"
                     /Transferred_From="Element - (LoxP-R) 3xP3-{O-549}
                     (LoxN-F), Element - (LoxP-R) 3xP3-{R-587} (LoxN-F)"
                     /Transferred_Similarity="100.00%"
                     /modified_by="User"
                     /label="SV40 Poly(A)"
     SRIF_Element    2119..2138
                     /created_by="User"
                     /modified_by="User"
                     /label="XbaI --- PmeI --- XhoI"
     Lox_Element     complement(2139..2172)
                     /created_by="User"
                     /modified_by="User"
                     /label="LoxN Site"
     polyA_signal    complement(2173..2413)
                     /created_by="User"
                     /modified_by="User"
                     /label="SV40 Poly(A)"
     ORF             complement(2414..3121)
                     /created_by="User"
                     /modified_by="User"
                     /label="mOrange ORF"
     promoter        complement(3125..3404)
                     /created_by="User"
                     /modified_by="User"
                     /label="3�P3 Artificial Promoter"
     Lox_Element     3405..3438
                     /created_by="User"
                     /modified_by="User"
                     /label="LoxP Site"
     SRIF_Element    3439..3458
                     /created_by="User"
                     /modified_by="User"
                     /label="NheI --- PmeI --- AflII"
     Lox_Element     complement(3459..3492)
                     /created_by="User"
                     /modified_by="User"
                     /label="LoxN Site"
     polyA_signal    complement(3493..3733)
                     /created_by="User"
                     /modified_by="User"
                     /label="SV40 Poly(A)"
     ORF             complement(3734..4441)
                     /created_by="User"
                     /modified_by="User"
                     /label="mCherry ORF"
     promoter        complement(4445..4724)
                     /created_by="User"
                     /modified_by="User"
                     /label="3�P3 Artificial Promoter"
     Lox_Element     4725..4758
                     /created_by="User"
                     /modified_by="User"
                     /label="LoxP Site"
     SRIF_Element    4759..4772
                     /created_by="User"
                     /modified_by="User"
                     /label="AvrII --- PmeI"
     misc_feature    4773..5082
                     /created_by="User"
                     /modified_by="User"
                     /label="piggyBac 5' Terminal Repeat"
                     /note="Geneious type: PiggyBac Element"
     misc_feature    5083..5086
                     /created_by="User"
                     /label="piggyBac 5' TTAA"
                     /note="Geneious type: PiggyBac Element"
     SRIF_Element    5087..5092
                     /created_by="User"
                     /modified_by="User"
                     /label="PciI"
     rep_origin      5133..5747
                     /note="replicon of pMB1"
                     /Transferred_From="pUC57"
                     /Transferred_Similarity="100.00%"
                     /modified_by="User"
                     /label="Origin of Replication"
     ORF             complement(5907..6722)
                     /created_by="User"
                     /X-Transferred_From="pUC57-Kan"
                     /X-Transferred_Similarity="99.75%"
                     /Transferred_From="pUCKan Blue Heron"
                     /Transferred_Similarity="98.53%"
                     /modified_by="User"
                     /label="Neomycin Phosphotransferase (KanR) ORF"
     promoter        complement(6723..6827)
                     /created_by="User"
                     /Transferred_From="pUC57"
                     /Transferred_Similarity="100.00%"
                     /modified_by="User"
                     /label="Beta-Lactamase Promoter"
ORIGIN      
        1 gacgtcttaa ccctagaaag ataatcatat tgtgacgtac gttaaagata atcatgcgta
       61 aaattgacgc atgtgtttta tcggtctgta tatcgaggtt tatttattaa tttgaataga
      121 tattaagttt tattatattt acacttacat actaataata aattcaacaa acaatttatt
      181 tatgtttatt tatttattaa aaaaaaacaa aaactcaaaa tttcttctat aaagtaacaa
      241 aacttgttta aaccccgggt ttagggaaga tgattatact agtgtttaaa caagcttggc
      301 gcgccattta aatcatcgct ttagggaaga tgattatgcg atggccggcc aaaatgggcg
      361 tggccgactt gattaaaaaa ttcgaatcga tttcgaaaga agaagcggcc gcctcgaaag
      421 gcgaagaatt gttcaccggc gtggtgccca ttttggtgga attggacggc gacgtgaacg
      481 gccacaaatt ctcggtgtcg ggcgaaggcg aaggcgacgc cacctacggc aaattgacct
      541 tgaaattcat ttgtaccacc ggcaaattgc ccgtgccctg gcccaccttg gtgaccacct
      601 tgacctacgg cgtgcaatgt ttcgccaggt accccgacca catgaaacaa cacgacttct
      661 tcaaatcggc catgcccgaa ggctacgtgc aagaaaggac cattttcttc aaagacgacg
      721 gcaactacaa aaccagggcc gaagtgaaat tcgaaggcga caccttggtg aacaggattg
      781 aattgaaagg cattgacttc aaagaagacg gcaacatttt gggccacaaa ttggaataca
      841 actacaactc gcacaaagtg tacattaccg ccgacaaaca aaagaacggc attaaagtga
      901 acttcaaaac caggcacaac attgaagacg gctcggtgca attggccgac cactaccaac
      961 aaaacacccc cattggcgac ggccccgtgt tgttgcccga caaccactac ttgtcgaccc
     1021 aatcgaaatt gtcgaaagac cccaacgaaa agagggacca catggtgttg ttggaattcg
     1081 tgaccgccgc cggcattacc ttgggcatgg acgaattgta caaataacct gcagggatca
     1141 taatcagcca taccacattt gtagaggttt tacttgcttt aaaaaacctc ccacacctcc
     1201 ccctgaacct gaaacataaa atgaatgcaa ttgttgttgt taacttgttt attgcagctt
     1261 ataatggtta caaataaagc aatagcatca caaatttcac aaataaagca tttttttcac
     1321 tgcattctag ttgtggtttg tccaaactca tcaatgtatc ttatcatgtc tggatcccca
     1381 ggaagctcct ctgtgtcctc ataaacccta acctcctcta cttgagagga cattccaatc
     1441 ataggctgcc catccaccct ctgtgtcctc ctgttaatta ggtcacttaa caaaaaggaa
     1501 attgggtagg ggtttttcac agaccgcttt ctaagggtaa ttttaaaata tctgggaagt
     1561 cccttccact gctgtgttcc agaagtgttg gtaaacagcc cacaaatgtc aacagcagaa
     1621 acatacaagc tgtcagcttt gcacaagggc ccaacaccct gctcatcaag aagcactgtg
     1681 gttgctgtgt tagtaatgtg caaaacagga ggcacatttt ccccacctgt gtaggttcca
     1741 aaatatctag tgttttcatt tttacttgga tcaggaaccc agcactccac tggataagca
     1801 ttatccttat ccaaaacagc cttgtggtca gtgttcatct gctgactgtc aactgtagca
     1861 ttttttgggg ttacagtttg agcaggatat ttggtcctgt agtttgctaa cacaccctgc
     1921 agctccaaag gttccccacc aacagcaaaa aaatgaaaat ttgacccttg aatgggtttt
     1981 ccagcaccat tttcatgagt tttttgtgtc cctgaatgca agtttaacat agcagttacc
     2041 ccaataacct cagttttaac agtaacagct tcccacatca aaatatttcc acaggttaag
     2101 tcctcattta aaggatcctc tagagtttaa acctcgagat aacttcgtat aaggtatact
     2161 atacgaagtt atgatccaga catgataaga tacattgatg agtttggaca aaccacaact
     2221 agaatgcagt gaaaaaaatg ctttatttgt gaaatttgtg atgctattgc tttatttgta
     2281 accattataa gctgcaataa acaagttaac aacaacaatt gcattcattt tatgtttcag
     2341 gttcaggggg aggtgtggga ggttttttaa agcaagtaaa acctctacaa atgtggtatg
     2401 gctgattatg atcttatttg tacagttcgt ccatgccgcc ggtcgagtgc ctgccttcgg
     2461 ccctttcgta ttgttccaca atggtgtagt cttcgttgtg cgaggtaatg tccagtttaa
     2521 tgtccacaat gtaggcgccg ggcagttgca cgggtttctt ggctttgtag gtggttttca
     2581 cttccgaggt gtagtggccg ccgtctttca gtttcagcct cattttaatt ttgcctttca
     2641 gggcgccgtc ttcggggtac atcctttccg acgaggcttc ccagcccatg gttttctttt
     2701 gcatcacggg gccgtccgag gggaagttgg tgcccctcag tttcactttg taaatgaatt
     2761 cgccgtcttg cagcgacgag tcttgggtca cggtcaccac gccgccgtct tcgtagttca
     2821 tcaccctttc ccatttgaag ccttcgggga acgacagttt gaagtagtcg ggaatgtcgg
     2881 cggggtgttt cacgtaggct ttcgagccgt aggtgaagtg gggcgacaga atgtcccagg
     2941 cgaagggcag ggggccgcct ttggtcactt tcagtttggc ggtttggaag ccttcgtagg
     3001 gcctgccttc gccttcgcct tcaatttcga attcgtggcc gttcaccgag ccttccatcc
     3061 tcactttgaa cctcatgaat tctttaataa tggccatgtt gttttcttcg cctttcgaca
     3121 ttttggtggc gaccggtgga tcgtaccgtc gactctagcg gtaccccgat tgtttagctt
     3181 gttcagctgc gcttgtttat ttgcttagct ttcgcttagc gacgtgttca ctttgcttgt
     3241 ttgaattgaa ttgtcgctcc gtagacgaag cgcctctatt tatactccgg cggtcgaggg
     3301 ttcgaaatcg attagcttgg actctaattg aattagtctc taattgaatt agtctctaat
     3361 tgaattagat ccccggccga gctcgaatta accattgtgg gaacataact tcgtatagca
     3421 tacattatac gaagttatgc tagcgtttaa accttaagat aacttcgtat aaggtatact
     3481 atacgaagtt atgatccaga catgataaga tacattgatg agtttggaca aaccacaact
     3541 agaatgcagt gaaaaaaatg ctttatttgt gaaatttgtg atgctattgc tttatttgta
     3601 accattataa gctgcaataa acaagttaac aacaacaatt gcattcattt tatgtttcag
     3661 gttcaggggg aggtgtggga ggttttttaa agcaagtaaa acctctacaa atgtggtatg
     3721 gctgattatg atcttatttg tacagttcgt ccatgccgcc ggtcgagtgc ctgccttcgg
     3781 ccctttcgta ttgttccaca atggtgtagt cttcgttgtg cgaggtaatg tccagtttaa
     3841 tgttcacgtt gtaggcgccg ggcagttgca cgggtttctt ggctttgtag gtggttttca
     3901 cttcggcgtc gtagtggccg ccgtctttca gtttcagcct ttgtttaatt tcgcctttca
     3961 gggcgccgtc ttcggggtac atcctttccg acgaggcttc ccagcccatg gttttctttt
     4021 gcatcacggg gccgtccgag gggaagttgg tgcccctcag tttcactttg taaatgaatt
     4081 cgccgtcttg cagcgacgag tcttgggtca cggtcaccac gccgccgtct tcgaagttca
     4141 tcaccctttc ccatttgaag ccttcgggga acgacagttt caggtagtcg ggaatgtcgg
     4201 cggggtgttt cacgtaggct ttcgagccgt acatgaattg gggcgacaga atgtcccagg
     4261 cgaagggcag ggggccgcct ttggtcactt tcagtttggc ggtttgggtg ccttcgtagg
     4321 gcctgccttc gccttcgcct tcaatttcga attcgtggcc gttcaccgag ccttccatgt
     4381 gcactttgaa cctcatgaat tctttaataa tggccatgtt gtcttcttcg cctttcgaca
     4441 ttttggtggc gaccggtgga tcgtaccgtc gactctagcg gtaccccgat tgtttagctt
     4501 gttcagctgc gcttgtttat ttgcttagct ttcgcttagc gacgtgttca ctttgcttgt
     4561 ttgaattgaa ttgtcgctcc gtagacgaag cgcctctatt tatactccgg cggtcgaggg
     4621 ttcgaaatcg attagcttgg actctaattg aattagtctc taattgaatt agtctctaat
     4681 tgaattagat ccccggccga gctcgaatta accattgtgg gaacataact tcgtatagca
     4741 tacattatac gaagttatcc tagggtttaa actgatatct ataacaagaa aatatatata
     4801 taataagtta tcacgtaagt agaacatgaa ataacaatat aattatcgta tgagttaaat
     4861 cttaaaagtc acgtaaaaga taatcatgcg tcattttgac tcacgcggtc gttatagttc
     4921 aaaatcagtg acacttaccg cattgacaag cacgcctcac gggagctcca agcggcgact
     4981 gagatgtcct aaatgcacag cgacggattc gcgctattta gaaagagaga gcaatatttc
     5041 aagaatgcat gcgtcaattt tacgcagact atctttctag ggttaaacat gtgagcaaaa
     5101 ggccagcaaa aggccaggaa ccgtaaaaag gccgcgttgc tggcgttttt ccataggctc
     5161 cgcccccctg acgagcatca caaaaatcga cgctcaagtc agaggtggcg aaacccgaca
     5221 ggactataaa gataccaggc gtttccccct ggaagctccc tcgtgcgctc tcctgttccg
     5281 accctgccgc ttaccggata cctgtccgcc tttctccctt cgggaagcgt ggcgctttct
     5341 catagctcac gctgtaggta tctcagttcg gtgtaggtcg ttcgctccaa gctgggctgt
     5401 gtgcacgaac cccccgttca gcccgaccgc tgcgccttat ccggtaacta tcgtcttgag
     5461 tccaacccgg taagacacga cttatcgcca ctggcagcag ccactggtaa caggattagc
     5521 agagcgaggt atgtaggcgg tgctacagag ttcttgaagt ggtggcctaa ctacggctac
     5581 actagaagaa cagtatttgg tatctgcgct ctgctgaagc cagttacctt cggaaaaaga
     5641 gttggtagct cttgatccgg caaacaaacc accgctggta gcggtggttt ttttgtttgc
     5701 aagcagcaga ttacgcgcag aaaaaaagga tctcaagaag atcctttgat cttttctacg
     5761 gggtctgacg ctcagtggaa cgaaaactca cgttaaggga ttttggtcat gagattatca
     5821 aaaaggatct tcacctagat ccttttaaat taaaaatgaa gttttaaatc aatctaaagt
     5881 atatatgagt aaacttggtc tgacagttag aaaaactcat cgagcatcaa atgaaactgc
     5941 aatttattca tatcaggatt atcaatacca tatttttgaa aaagccgttt ctgtaatgaa
     6001 ggagaaaact caccgaggca gttccatagg atggcaagat cctggtatcg gtctgcgatt
     6061 ccgactcgtc caacatcaat acaacctatt aatttcccct cgtcaaaaat aaggttatca
     6121 agtgagaaat caccatgagt gacgactgaa tccggtgaga atggcaaaag tttatgcatt
     6181 tctttccaga cttgttcaac aggccagcca ttacgctcgt catcaaaatc actcgcatca
     6241 accaaaccgt tattcattcg tgattgcgcc tgagcgagac gaaatacgcg atcgctgtta
     6301 aaaggacaat tacaaacagg aatcgaatgc aaccggcgca ggaacactgc cagcgcatca
     6361 acaatatttt cacctgaatc aggatattct tctaatacct ggaatgctgt tttcccaggg
     6421 atcgcagtgg tgagtaacca tgcatcatca ggagtacgga taaaatgctt gatggtcgga
     6481 agaggcataa attccgtcag ccagtttagt ctgaccatct catctgtaac atcattggca
     6541 acgctacctt tgccatgttt cagaaacaac tctggcgcat cgggcttccc atacaatcga
     6601 tagattgtcg cacctgattg cccgacatta tcgcgagccc atttataccc atataaatca
     6661 gcatccatgt tggaatttaa tcgcggccta gagcaagacg tttcccgttg aatatggctc
     6721 atactcttcc tttttcaata ttattgaagc atttatcagg gttattgtct catgagcgga
     6781 tacatatttg aatgtattta gaaaaataaa caaatagggg ttccgcgcac atttccccga
     6841 aaagtgccac ct
//
LOCUS       Plasmid_-_pAGOC{        8106 bp    DNA     circular UNA 21-DEC-2017
DEFINITION  Vector [18] in Supplementary Table 8.
ACCESSION   urn.local...1513778899251.118
VERSION     urn.local...1513778899251.118
KEYWORDS    .
SOURCE      
  ORGANISM  
            .
FEATURES             Location/Qualifiers
     SRIF_Element    1..6
                     /created_by="User"
                     /modified_by="User"
                     /label="AatII"
     misc_feature    7..10
                     /created_by="User"
                     /modified_by="User"
                     /label="piggyBac 3' TTAA"
                     /note="Geneious type: PiggyBac Element"
     misc_feature    complement(11..245)
                     /created_by="User"
                     /modified_by="User"
                     /label="piggyBac 3' Terminal Repeat"
                     /note="Geneious type: PiggyBac Element"
     SRIF_Element    246..259
                     /created_by="User"
                     /modified_by="User"
                     /label="PmeI --- XmaI"
     spacer          260..277
                     /created_by="User"
                     /modified_by="User"
                     /label="FREDDY Spacer (#1)"
     SRIF_Element    278..297
                     /created_by="User"
                     /modified_by="User"
                     /label="SpeI --- PmeI --- HindIII"
     SRIF_Element    298..305
                     /created_by="User"
                     /modified_by="User"
                     /label="AscI"
     SRIF_Element    306..313
                     /created_by="User"
                     /modified_by="User"
                     /label="SwaI"
     SRIF_Element    314..319
                     /created_by="User"
                     /modified_by="User"
                     /label="BtgZI"
     spacer          320..337
                     /created_by="User"
                     /modified_by="User"
                     /label="FREDDY Spacer (#P)"
     SRIF_Element    338..350
                     /created_by="User"
                     /modified_by="User"
                     /label="BtgZI and FseI  Hybrid"
     ORF             354..1658
                     /created_by="User"
                     /modified_by="User"
                     /label="Tribolium SiaTr ORF"
     SRIF_Element    1659..1666
                     /created_by="User"
                     /modified_by="User"
                     /label="NotI"
     ORF             1668..2381
                     /created_by="User"
                     /modified_by="User"
                     /label="mEmerald ORF"
     SRIF_Element    2382..2389
                     /created_by="User"
                     /modified_by="User"
                     /label="SbfI"
     polyA_signal    2390..3366
                     /created_by="User"
                     /Transferred_From="Element - (LoxP-R) 3xP3-{O-549}
                     (LoxN-F), Element - (LoxP-R) 3xP3-{R-587} (LoxN-F)"
                     /Transferred_Similarity="100.00%"
                     /modified_by="User"
                     /label="SV40 Poly(A)"
     SRIF_Element    3373..3392
                     /created_by="User"
                     /modified_by="User"
                     /label="XbaI --- PmeI --- XhoI"
     Lox_Element     complement(3393..3426)
                     /created_by="User"
                     /modified_by="User"
                     /label="LoxN Site"
     polyA_signal    complement(3427..3667)
                     /created_by="User"
                     /modified_by="User"
                     /label="SV40 Poly(A)"
     ORF             complement(3668..4375)
                     /created_by="User"
                     /modified_by="User"
                     /label="mOrange ORF"
     promoter        complement(4379..4658)
                     /created_by="User"
                     /modified_by="User"
                     /label="3�P3 Artificial Promoter"
     Lox_Element     4659..4692
                     /created_by="User"
                     /modified_by="User"
                     /label="LoxP Site"
     SRIF_Element    4693..4712
                     /created_by="User"
                     /modified_by="User"
                     /label="NheI --- PmeI --- AflII"
     Lox_Element     complement(4713..4746)
                     /created_by="User"
                     /modified_by="User"
                     /label="LoxN Site"
     polyA_signal    complement(4747..4987)
                     /created_by="User"
                     /modified_by="User"
                     /label="SV40 Poly(A)"
     ORF             complement(4988..5695)
                     /created_by="User"
                     /modified_by="User"
                     /label="mCherry ORF"
     promoter        complement(5699..5978)
                     /created_by="User"
                     /modified_by="User"
                     /label="3�P3 Artificial Promoter"
     Lox_Element     5979..6012
                     /created_by="User"
                     /modified_by="User"
                     /label="LoxP Site"
     SRIF_Element    6013..6026
                     /created_by="User"
                     /modified_by="User"
                     /label="AvrII --- PmeI"
     misc_feature    6027..6336
                     /created_by="User"
                     /modified_by="User"
                     /label="piggyBac 5' Terminal Repeat"
                     /note="Geneious type: PiggyBac Element"
     misc_feature    6337..6340
                     /created_by="User"
                     /label="piggyBac 5' TTAA"
                     /note="Geneious type: PiggyBac Element"
     SRIF_Element    6341..6346
                     /created_by="User"
                     /modified_by="User"
                     /label="PciI"
     rep_origin      6387..7001
                     /note="replicon of pMB1"
                     /Transferred_From="pUC57"
                     /Transferred_Similarity="100.00%"
                     /modified_by="User"
                     /label="Origin of Replication"
     ORF             complement(7161..7976)
                     /created_by="User"
                     /X-Transferred_From="pUC57-Kan"
                     /X-Transferred_Similarity="99.75%"
                     /Transferred_From="pUCKan Blue Heron"
                     /Transferred_Similarity="98.53%"
                     /modified_by="User"
                     /label="Neomycin Phosphotransferase (KanR) ORF"
     promoter        complement(7977..8081)
                     /created_by="User"
                     /Transferred_From="pUC57"
                     /Transferred_Similarity="100.00%"
                     /modified_by="User"
                     /label="Beta-Lactamase Promoter"
ORIGIN      
        1 gacgtcttaa ccctagaaag ataatcatat tgtgacgtac gttaaagata atcatgcgta
       61 aaattgacgc atgtgtttta tcggtctgta tatcgaggtt tatttattaa tttgaataga
      121 tattaagttt tattatattt acacttacat actaataata aattcaacaa acaatttatt
      181 tatgtttatt tatttattaa aaaaaaacaa aaactcaaaa tttcttctat aaagtaacaa
      241 aacttgttta aaccccgggt ttagggaaga tgattatact agtgtttaaa caagcttggc
      301 gcgccattta aatcatcgct ttagggaaga tgattatgcg atggccggcc aaaatgagag
      361 ctctagtggt atccatatgg gtttttatca atttggtgtt tttcggtatg tgtggataca
      421 tgtatctgct gtggtcgcag tactggatgt tcatggagcg gcaaaccgga acaacaactt
      481 ccacctacga ccagcaaatt tactactaca accgggggtt tctaccaaat gataacaaaa
      541 cccataacga aaccaagctt agaatcaagc acagccttaa agataacgtc acagtaactt
      601 taattaaaaa cagtaagccc agattcccca atttgcaagg cagggagttc gaattagaca
      661 cgaaaaaata tatttgttta aaaaatgata gttttaaaaa ctgttcgagc aaatcgttag
      721 agtttaagga aaaaatcctg aaggagttgc gccgcgtcct ggaggacgag ggcaacgttc
      781 ttaaaatagg cgcagagaac ccctacaacg tgcaatatga aggcaccaaa ggcaacttct
      841 atgacaaaac gcccaaggaa ataatgtgcg aactggagaa aattcaagta aaaacgttga
      901 aacgcggcga cgtggccggg ggtccccaca acctgggcga tttcctcccc aaaagggggc
      961 tgttcgagaa ccgcaacttc aactcttgtg cgattgttgc gagctccggc gcgctcaaag
     1021 actcaaattt gggcaagaaa atcgacgctc atgatttggt tttgcgcttc aatcacgcgc
     1081 cgaccaaagg cttcgaacca gatgtaggca gaaagacaac aatccgcgtg ttgaactcgc
     1141 aagttgttac caggaaagaa ttcaatttcc tcgaatccga tatttataaa aatgtaacga
     1201 ttgtcgcgtg ggatccgagt aattataaag cgtctcttga tgactggctt gaaaaaccgg
     1261 aatttaattt gttcccgacc tatgttgaat acaaaaagcg gaatgataaa gcccgatttt
     1321 tcctaataaa tccgcaaagt ctgtgggagt tgtgggattt tctccaggat aactcaccga
     1381 gcagacttag gagaaatcca ctatcgtcgg ggtttttggg tttgggtatt ttgcttcctc
     1441 tgtgcaattt catcgatgtt tttgagtatg tcccttcaac cagggtcact aaacgctgcc
     1501 actattacga tcctgaagat aatccagctt gtactttcgg agtttggcat ccattagcag
     1561 ccgaaaaact tcttacttat tacattaata cgatcgatga tcggacagtg tttcaagatg
     1621 gttatgttcg aatcttgggt ttcaaaaatt ttaaatgtgc ggccgcctcg aaaggcgaag
     1681 aattgttcac cggcgtggtg cccattttgg tggaattgga cggcgacgtg aacggccaca
     1741 aattctcggt gtcgggcgaa ggcgaaggcg acgccaccta cggcaaattg accttgaaat
     1801 tcatttgtac caccggcaaa ttgcccgtgc cctggcccac cttggtgacc accttgacct
     1861 acggcgtgca atgtttcgcc aggtaccccg accacatgaa acaacacgac ttcttcaaat
     1921 cggccatgcc cgaaggctac gtgcaagaaa ggaccatttt cttcaaagac gacggcaact
     1981 acaaaaccag ggccgaagtg aaattcgaag gcgacacctt ggtgaacagg attgaattga
     2041 aaggcattga cttcaaagaa gacggcaaca ttttgggcca caaattggaa tacaactaca
     2101 actcgcacaa agtgtacatt accgccgaca aacaaaagaa cggcattaaa gtgaacttca
     2161 aaaccaggca caacattgaa gacggctcgg tgcaattggc cgaccactac caacaaaaca
     2221 cccccattgg cgacggcccc gtgttgttgc ccgacaacca ctacttgtcg acccaatcga
     2281 aattgtcgaa agaccccaac gaaaagaggg accacatggt gttgttggaa ttcgtgaccg
     2341 ccgccggcat taccttgggc atggacgaat tgtacaaata acctgcaggg atcataatca
     2401 gccataccac atttgtagag gttttacttg ctttaaaaaa cctcccacac ctccccctga
     2461 acctgaaaca taaaatgaat gcaattgttg ttgttaactt gtttattgca gcttataatg
     2521 gttacaaata aagcaatagc atcacaaatt tcacaaataa agcatttttt tcactgcatt
     2581 ctagttgtgg tttgtccaaa ctcatcaatg tatcttatca tgtctggatc cccaggaagc
     2641 tcctctgtgt cctcataaac cctaacctcc tctacttgag aggacattcc aatcataggc
     2701 tgcccatcca ccctctgtgt cctcctgtta attaggtcac ttaacaaaaa ggaaattggg
     2761 taggggtttt tcacagaccg ctttctaagg gtaattttaa aatatctggg aagtcccttc
     2821 cactgctgtg ttccagaagt gttggtaaac agcccacaaa tgtcaacagc agaaacatac
     2881 aagctgtcag ctttgcacaa gggcccaaca ccctgctcat caagaagcac tgtggttgct
     2941 gtgttagtaa tgtgcaaaac aggaggcaca ttttccccac ctgtgtaggt tccaaaatat
     3001 ctagtgtttt catttttact tggatcagga acccagcact ccactggata agcattatcc
     3061 ttatccaaaa cagccttgtg gtcagtgttc atctgctgac tgtcaactgt agcatttttt
     3121 ggggttacag tttgagcagg atatttggtc ctgtagtttg ctaacacacc ctgcagctcc
     3181 aaaggttccc caccaacagc aaaaaaatga aaatttgacc cttgaatggg ttttccagca
     3241 ccattttcat gagttttttg tgtccctgaa tgcaagttta acatagcagt taccccaata
     3301 acctcagttt taacagtaac agcttcccac atcaaaatat ttccacaggt taagtcctca
     3361 tttaaaggat cctctagagt ttaaacctcg agataacttc gtataaggta tactatacga
     3421 agttatgatc cagacatgat aagatacatt gatgagtttg gacaaaccac aactagaatg
     3481 cagtgaaaaa aatgctttat ttgtgaaatt tgtgatgcta ttgctttatt tgtaaccatt
     3541 ataagctgca ataaacaagt taacaacaac aattgcattc attttatgtt tcaggttcag
     3601 ggggaggtgt gggaggtttt ttaaagcaag taaaacctct acaaatgtgg tatggctgat
     3661 tatgatctta tttgtacagt tcgtccatgc cgccggtcga gtgcctgcct tcggcccttt
     3721 cgtattgttc cacaatggtg tagtcttcgt tgtgcgaggt aatgtccagt ttaatgtcca
     3781 caatgtaggc gccgggcagt tgcacgggtt tcttggcttt gtaggtggtt ttcacttccg
     3841 aggtgtagtg gccgccgtct ttcagtttca gcctcatttt aattttgcct ttcagggcgc
     3901 cgtcttcggg gtacatcctt tccgacgagg cttcccagcc catggttttc ttttgcatca
     3961 cggggccgtc cgaggggaag ttggtgcccc tcagtttcac tttgtaaatg aattcgccgt
     4021 cttgcagcga cgagtcttgg gtcacggtca ccacgccgcc gtcttcgtag ttcatcaccc
     4081 tttcccattt gaagccttcg gggaacgaca gtttgaagta gtcgggaatg tcggcggggt
     4141 gtttcacgta ggctttcgag ccgtaggtga agtggggcga cagaatgtcc caggcgaagg
     4201 gcagggggcc gcctttggtc actttcagtt tggcggtttg gaagccttcg tagggcctgc
     4261 cttcgccttc gccttcaatt tcgaattcgt ggccgttcac cgagccttcc atcctcactt
     4321 tgaacctcat gaattcttta ataatggcca tgttgttttc ttcgcctttc gacattttgg
     4381 tggcgaccgg tggatcgtac cgtcgactct agcggtaccc cgattgttta gcttgttcag
     4441 ctgcgcttgt ttatttgctt agctttcgct tagcgacgtg ttcactttgc ttgtttgaat
     4501 tgaattgtcg ctccgtagac gaagcgcctc tatttatact ccggcggtcg agggttcgaa
     4561 atcgattagc ttggactcta attgaattag tctctaattg aattagtctc taattgaatt
     4621 agatccccgg ccgagctcga attaaccatt gtgggaacat aacttcgtat agcatacatt
     4681 atacgaagtt atgctagcgt ttaaacctta agataacttc gtataaggta tactatacga
     4741 agttatgatc cagacatgat aagatacatt gatgagtttg gacaaaccac aactagaatg
     4801 cagtgaaaaa aatgctttat ttgtgaaatt tgtgatgcta ttgctttatt tgtaaccatt
     4861 ataagctgca ataaacaagt taacaacaac aattgcattc attttatgtt tcaggttcag
     4921 ggggaggtgt gggaggtttt ttaaagcaag taaaacctct acaaatgtgg tatggctgat
     4981 tatgatctta tttgtacagt tcgtccatgc cgccggtcga gtgcctgcct tcggcccttt
     5041 cgtattgttc cacaatggtg tagtcttcgt tgtgcgaggt aatgtccagt ttaatgttca
     5101 cgttgtaggc gccgggcagt tgcacgggtt tcttggcttt gtaggtggtt ttcacttcgg
     5161 cgtcgtagtg gccgccgtct ttcagtttca gcctttgttt aatttcgcct ttcagggcgc
     5221 cgtcttcggg gtacatcctt tccgacgagg cttcccagcc catggttttc ttttgcatca
     5281 cggggccgtc cgaggggaag ttggtgcccc tcagtttcac tttgtaaatg aattcgccgt
     5341 cttgcagcga cgagtcttgg gtcacggtca ccacgccgcc gtcttcgaag ttcatcaccc
     5401 tttcccattt gaagccttcg gggaacgaca gtttcaggta gtcgggaatg tcggcggggt
     5461 gtttcacgta ggctttcgag ccgtacatga attggggcga cagaatgtcc caggcgaagg
     5521 gcagggggcc gcctttggtc actttcagtt tggcggtttg ggtgccttcg tagggcctgc
     5581 cttcgccttc gccttcaatt tcgaattcgt ggccgttcac cgagccttcc atgtgcactt
     5641 tgaacctcat gaattcttta ataatggcca tgttgtcttc ttcgcctttc gacattttgg
     5701 tggcgaccgg tggatcgtac cgtcgactct agcggtaccc cgattgttta gcttgttcag
     5761 ctgcgcttgt ttatttgctt agctttcgct tagcgacgtg ttcactttgc ttgtttgaat
     5821 tgaattgtcg ctccgtagac gaagcgcctc tatttatact ccggcggtcg agggttcgaa
     5881 atcgattagc ttggactcta attgaattag tctctaattg aattagtctc taattgaatt
     5941 agatccccgg ccgagctcga attaaccatt gtgggaacat aacttcgtat agcatacatt
     6001 atacgaagtt atcctagggt ttaaactgat atctataaca agaaaatata tatataataa
     6061 gttatcacgt aagtagaaca tgaaataaca atataattat cgtatgagtt aaatcttaaa
     6121 agtcacgtaa aagataatca tgcgtcattt tgactcacgc ggtcgttata gttcaaaatc
     6181 agtgacactt accgcattga caagcacgcc tcacgggagc tccaagcggc gactgagatg
     6241 tcctaaatgc acagcgacgg attcgcgcta tttagaaaga gagagcaata tttcaagaat
     6301 gcatgcgtca attttacgca gactatcttt ctagggttaa acatgtgagc aaaaggccag
     6361 caaaaggcca ggaaccgtaa aaaggccgcg ttgctggcgt ttttccatag gctccgcccc
     6421 cctgacgagc atcacaaaaa tcgacgctca agtcagaggt ggcgaaaccc gacaggacta
     6481 taaagatacc aggcgtttcc ccctggaagc tccctcgtgc gctctcctgt tccgaccctg
     6541 ccgcttaccg gatacctgtc cgcctttctc ccttcgggaa gcgtggcgct ttctcatagc
     6601 tcacgctgta ggtatctcag ttcggtgtag gtcgttcgct ccaagctggg ctgtgtgcac
     6661 gaaccccccg ttcagcccga ccgctgcgcc ttatccggta actatcgtct tgagtccaac
     6721 ccggtaagac acgacttatc gccactggca gcagccactg gtaacaggat tagcagagcg
     6781 aggtatgtag gcggtgctac agagttcttg aagtggtggc ctaactacgg ctacactaga
     6841 agaacagtat ttggtatctg cgctctgctg aagccagtta ccttcggaaa aagagttggt
     6901 agctcttgat ccggcaaaca aaccaccgct ggtagcggtg gtttttttgt ttgcaagcag
     6961 cagattacgc gcagaaaaaa aggatctcaa gaagatcctt tgatcttttc tacggggtct
     7021 gacgctcagt ggaacgaaaa ctcacgttaa gggattttgg tcatgagatt atcaaaaagg
     7081 atcttcacct agatcctttt aaattaaaaa tgaagtttta aatcaatcta aagtatatat
     7141 gagtaaactt ggtctgacag ttagaaaaac tcatcgagca tcaaatgaaa ctgcaattta
     7201 ttcatatcag gattatcaat accatatttt tgaaaaagcc gtttctgtaa tgaaggagaa
     7261 aactcaccga ggcagttcca taggatggca agatcctggt atcggtctgc gattccgact
     7321 cgtccaacat caatacaacc tattaatttc ccctcgtcaa aaataaggtt atcaagtgag
     7381 aaatcaccat gagtgacgac tgaatccggt gagaatggca aaagtttatg catttctttc
     7441 cagacttgtt caacaggcca gccattacgc tcgtcatcaa aatcactcgc atcaaccaaa
     7501 ccgttattca ttcgtgattg cgcctgagcg agacgaaata cgcgatcgct gttaaaagga
     7561 caattacaaa caggaatcga atgcaaccgg cgcaggaaca ctgccagcgc atcaacaata
     7621 ttttcacctg aatcaggata ttcttctaat acctggaatg ctgttttccc agggatcgca
     7681 gtggtgagta accatgcatc atcaggagta cggataaaat gcttgatggt cggaagaggc
     7741 ataaattccg tcagccagtt tagtctgacc atctcatctg taacatcatt ggcaacgcta
     7801 cctttgccat gtttcagaaa caactctggc gcatcgggct tcccatacaa tcgatagatt
     7861 gtcgcacctg attgcccgac attatcgcga gcccatttat acccatataa atcagcatcc
     7921 atgttggaat ttaatcgcgg cctagagcaa gacgtttccc gttgaatatg gctcatactc
     7981 ttcctttttc aatattattg aagcatttat cagggttatt gtctcatgag cggatacata
     8041 tttgaatgta tttagaaaaa taaacaaata ggggttccgc gcacatttcc ccgaaaagtg
     8101 ccacct
//
LOCUS       Plasmid_-_pAGOC{        9276 bp    DNA     circular UNA 21-DEC-2017
DEFINITION  Vector [24] in Supplementary Table 8.
ACCESSION   urn.local...1513779529233.149
VERSION     urn.local...1513779529233.149
KEYWORDS    .
SOURCE      
  ORGANISM  
            .
FEATURES             Location/Qualifiers
     SRIF_Element    1..6
                     /created_by="User"
                     /modified_by="User"
                     /label="AatII"
     misc_feature    7..10
                     /created_by="User"
                     /modified_by="User"
                     /label="piggyBac 3' TTAA"
                     /note="Geneious type: PiggyBac Element"
     misc_feature    complement(11..245)
                     /created_by="User"
                     /modified_by="User"
                     /label="piggyBac 3' Terminal Repeat"
                     /note="Geneious type: PiggyBac Element"
     SRIF_Element    246..259
                     /created_by="User"
                     /modified_by="User"
                     /label="PmeI --- XmaI"
     spacer          260..277
                     /created_by="User"
                     /modified_by="User"
                     /label="FREDDY Spacer (#1)"
     SRIF_Element    278..297
                     /created_by="User"
                     /modified_by="User"
                     /label="SpeI --- PmeI --- HindIII"
     SRIF_Element    298..305
                     /created_by="User"
                     /modified_by="User"
                     /label="AscI"
     promoter        306..2777
                     /created_by="User"
                     /modified_by="User"
                     /label="Tribolium ARP5 Promoter"
     ORF             2778..2828
                     /created_by="User"
                     /modified_by="User"
                     /label="#O (Lifeact) ORF"
     SRIF_Element    2829..2836
                     /created_by="User"
                     /modified_by="User"
                     /label="NotI"
     ORF             2838..3551
                     /created_by="User"
                     /modified_by="User"
                     /label="mEmerald ORF"
     SRIF_Element    3552..3559
                     /created_by="User"
                     /modified_by="User"
                     /label="SbfI"
     polyA_signal    3560..4536
                     /created_by="User"
                     /Transferred_From="Element - (LoxP-R) 3xP3-{O-549}
                     (LoxN-F), Element - (LoxP-R) 3xP3-{R-587} (LoxN-F)"
                     /Transferred_Similarity="100.00%"
                     /modified_by="User"
                     /label="SV40 Poly(A)"
     SRIF_Element    4543..4562
                     /created_by="User"
                     /modified_by="User"
                     /label="XbaI --- PmeI --- XhoI"
     Lox_Element     complement(4563..4596)
                     /created_by="User"
                     /modified_by="User"
                     /label="LoxN Site"
     polyA_signal    complement(4597..4837)
                     /created_by="User"
                     /modified_by="User"
                     /label="SV40 Poly(A)"
     ORF             complement(4838..5545)
                     /created_by="User"
                     /modified_by="User"
                     /label="mOrange ORF"
     promoter        complement(5549..5828)
                     /created_by="User"
                     /modified_by="User"
                     /label="3�P3 Artificial Promoter"
     Lox_Element     5829..5862
                     /created_by="User"
                     /modified_by="User"
                     /label="LoxP Site"
     SRIF_Element    5863..5882
                     /created_by="User"
                     /modified_by="User"
                     /label="NheI --- PmeI --- AflII"
     Lox_Element     complement(5883..5916)
                     /created_by="User"
                     /modified_by="User"
                     /label="LoxN Site"
     polyA_signal    complement(5917..6157)
                     /created_by="User"
                     /modified_by="User"
                     /label="SV40 Poly(A)"
     ORF             complement(6158..6865)
                     /created_by="User"
                     /modified_by="User"
                     /label="mCherry ORF"
     promoter        complement(6869..7148)
                     /created_by="User"
                     /modified_by="User"
                     /label="3�P3 Artificial Promoter"
     Lox_Element     7149..7182
                     /created_by="User"
                     /modified_by="User"
                     /label="LoxP Site"
     SRIF_Element    7183..7196
                     /created_by="User"
                     /modified_by="User"
                     /label="AvrII --- PmeI"
     misc_feature    7197..7506
                     /created_by="User"
                     /modified_by="User"
                     /label="piggyBac 5' Terminal Repeat"
                     /note="Geneious type: PiggyBac Element"
     misc_feature    7507..7510
                     /created_by="User"
                     /label="piggyBac 5' TTAA"
                     /note="Geneious type: PiggyBac Element"
     SRIF_Element    7511..7516
                     /created_by="User"
                     /modified_by="User"
                     /label="PciI"
     rep_origin      7557..8171
                     /note="replicon of pMB1"
                     /Transferred_From="pUC57"
                     /Transferred_Similarity="100.00%"
                     /modified_by="User"
                     /label="Origin of Replication"
     ORF             complement(8331..9146)
                     /created_by="User"
                     /X-Transferred_From="pUC57-Kan"
                     /X-Transferred_Similarity="99.75%"
                     /Transferred_From="pUCKan Blue Heron"
                     /Transferred_Similarity="98.53%"
                     /modified_by="User"
                     /label="Neomycin Phosphotransferase (KanR) ORF"
     promoter        complement(9147..9251)
                     /created_by="User"
                     /Transferred_From="pUC57"
                     /Transferred_Similarity="100.00%"
                     /modified_by="User"
                     /label="Beta-Lactamase Promoter"
ORIGIN      
        1 gacgtcttaa ccctagaaag ataatcatat tgtgacgtac gttaaagata atcatgcgta
       61 aaattgacgc atgtgtttta tcggtctgta tatcgaggtt tatttattaa tttgaataga
      121 tattaagttt tattatattt acacttacat actaataata aattcaacaa acaatttatt
      181 tatgtttatt tatttattaa aaaaaaacaa aaactcaaaa tttcttctat aaagtaacaa
      241 aacttgttta aaccccgggt ttagggaaga tgattatact agtgtttaaa caagcttggc
      301 gcgcccaacg attaaatctc cgtgataaca cttgtatttt cgaacaattc aaatttgatt
      361 aaaagttatt acgtttaaaa tttttctata aactttgttc tttaataaac cggattatcg
      421 tacgggtcga gtcaaaacag agataaatca aatcatagat acaacaacaa aacaatgaca
      481 tgtcgaaacg aacatataat ctttttattt aaacatgaac tgacttccta aatttgcatt
      541 taaatcactg actggtaaat gcgaaattaa ttaacagcat tgtaacacta atgataccgc
      601 aaatttgaat attaatatcc cgtcatacat gcgttttatg caaattagtt gctttttaat
      661 tgactcgttc aacaaaaaac tggtttatga atgacttacc ggacatcgcg tcctaaagtt
      721 ttgtaaataa tataaaacca ccggtatctc cgatttgtta aaagaaaaat tgacaacaaa
      781 atcacaaaca ctgctgtaaa aatctgaaat tattttgtgt aaaaaagtga gtcgaatttt
      841 tgaaaaagta ccatgttcga ggttcgtaag aaaattgtaa acacattgta tgtacttcaa
      901 gtgtatgaaa ggttgaacta tacactcgtt acttcttaca gtgatgtaat aaagtcggtc
      961 attgtcggtc gctttcgaac ggtatatata gaaactatca taatttatcg cttggcgcaa
     1021 atatttgata attgcaaagt ggaagattac taaaaatgtc aagataggaa atctgtttat
     1081 ttgtttgaat taattaaaaa tcatctggta cgaaacaacg accccgtaga tcgaaaaaac
     1141 catcccgtag tcaattctga aaacgccacc agctgtaaaa tcaactcttc gatacttgac
     1201 ttgttctact atcaaccaga ggtgtctttc ctttggtccc ttggccaaaa ttttataaca
     1261 cataatttgc gtttttttat attcgctccg aatcgagtta caaagtatca caagaattaa
     1321 acacagcacc tgaaattcgg tattaaattt ggtcacttaa ttccgggacg tactgtatat
     1381 gaggcacaag tccacacttt tacaaataag ttgtgggttt gttgcagtgt catatggcac
     1441 gaaagcacaa aaattgtcag taataaacga gtgccaaaaa ttaagttaaa agagtcgatt
     1501 agttcgagac attcgttcag ttttttgact gcaattttta gttccagttt ttgatttacg
     1561 tctgaaatcg catttttgat gtttgataga taattgtaga gggttaggaa gagtgaaaat
     1621 attgcgaatt ttccgatgaa aagtatcaca tttttccaga agttgaccaa gtcgagtaga
     1681 ataaaaatat gaaggagcga tattttccag ttcggtataa cttgtgcaat tgatgcgagt
     1741 tggcatgaat tattgtaatt aaaggttgat acaagcattc caattgttag gtacaaagcc
     1801 ataattgaat taattgtcat tagtgcaata ttctcatttg tgttgagaga atagtagaat
     1861 aaagtcacga ttaatgcgac tctaaacaat acttgacatt tcgcgcaatt gtttggcttt
     1921 tctctgtgga aaaatacaaa aattttgttt aagactggaa taatctgaaa cattttattg
     1981 actgaaacaa actgataaac gtggactcga ttattgccta gggaatttga aaaaacaatt
     2041 atggtaaaat attgcctact aaaaatttta aaacaacaaa aagtacttaa aaaaattgcc
     2101 actcatagcg cgactttaaa tcaatcacag gcttaattga agcggaagct tcgtgtcatt
     2161 aaagcgaaca atttagtaat gatgtagtta aaaatcgtac gatacgtaac taaagtaaaa
     2221 tttgtcgaaa gatgaaacca attgattaat ttaaatttga actttgtccc ttgttaacgt
     2281 agtgcaattt taacactagc caattttaga ctattattcg ctcgtacgat cgccgaggga
     2341 aggacattaa aaggctgaca cggctctgca attattttta cacaatgtgt gcaatttaat
     2401 aaacaaaaat gtaaaaaagt gcccaaacat ttgttaaatg ttaatctgtt cgagcctttt
     2461 tactacgatc tgtaacacgc acacactgta tattaatcaa aaataagagt agcaggaatt
     2521 gatacagcag gagtagctta atttctaaaa gggcaggcaa ccaaatatac aatacgattt
     2581 ttttattgtt tttaggagat taatgtaatt aacaatttat ttggatattt ttagcgcatt
     2641 taataacaat aacatatcaa tgccagtaaa atattgtgat aatgcggtta tatttttttc
     2701 gcttaattaa actaacctaa aaaactgaca ctgacagttg attgtggtta tgtcacccgt
     2761 cacttaaccc acaaaaaatg ggcgtggccg acttgattaa aaaattcgaa tcgatttcga
     2821 aagaagaagc ggccgcctcg aaaggcgaag aattgttcac cggcgtggtg cccattttgg
     2881 tggaattgga cggcgacgtg aacggccaca aattctcggt gtcgggcgaa ggcgaaggcg
     2941 acgccaccta cggcaaattg accttgaaat tcatttgtac caccggcaaa ttgcccgtgc
     3001 cctggcccac cttggtgacc accttgacct acggcgtgca atgtttcgcc aggtaccccg
     3061 accacatgaa acaacacgac ttcttcaaat cggccatgcc cgaaggctac gtgcaagaaa
     3121 ggaccatttt cttcaaagac gacggcaact acaaaaccag ggccgaagtg aaattcgaag
     3181 gcgacacctt ggtgaacagg attgaattga aaggcattga cttcaaagaa gacggcaaca
     3241 ttttgggcca caaattggaa tacaactaca actcgcacaa agtgtacatt accgccgaca
     3301 aacaaaagaa cggcattaaa gtgaacttca aaaccaggca caacattgaa gacggctcgg
     3361 tgcaattggc cgaccactac caacaaaaca cccccattgg cgacggcccc gtgttgttgc
     3421 ccgacaacca ctacttgtcg acccaatcga aattgtcgaa agaccccaac gaaaagaggg
     3481 accacatggt gttgttggaa ttcgtgaccg ccgccggcat taccttgggc atggacgaat
     3541 tgtacaaata acctgcaggg atcataatca gccataccac atttgtagag gttttacttg
     3601 ctttaaaaaa cctcccacac ctccccctga acctgaaaca taaaatgaat gcaattgttg
     3661 ttgttaactt gtttattgca gcttataatg gttacaaata aagcaatagc atcacaaatt
     3721 tcacaaataa agcatttttt tcactgcatt ctagttgtgg tttgtccaaa ctcatcaatg
     3781 tatcttatca tgtctggatc cccaggaagc tcctctgtgt cctcataaac cctaacctcc
     3841 tctacttgag aggacattcc aatcataggc tgcccatcca ccctctgtgt cctcctgtta
     3901 attaggtcac ttaacaaaaa ggaaattggg taggggtttt tcacagaccg ctttctaagg
     3961 gtaattttaa aatatctggg aagtcccttc cactgctgtg ttccagaagt gttggtaaac
     4021 agcccacaaa tgtcaacagc agaaacatac aagctgtcag ctttgcacaa gggcccaaca
     4081 ccctgctcat caagaagcac tgtggttgct gtgttagtaa tgtgcaaaac aggaggcaca
     4141 ttttccccac ctgtgtaggt tccaaaatat ctagtgtttt catttttact tggatcagga
     4201 acccagcact ccactggata agcattatcc ttatccaaaa cagccttgtg gtcagtgttc
     4261 atctgctgac tgtcaactgt agcatttttt ggggttacag tttgagcagg atatttggtc
     4321 ctgtagtttg ctaacacacc ctgcagctcc aaaggttccc caccaacagc aaaaaaatga
     4381 aaatttgacc cttgaatggg ttttccagca ccattttcat gagttttttg tgtccctgaa
     4441 tgcaagttta acatagcagt taccccaata acctcagttt taacagtaac agcttcccac
     4501 atcaaaatat ttccacaggt taagtcctca tttaaaggat cctctagagt ttaaacctcg
     4561 agataacttc gtataaggta tactatacga agttatgatc cagacatgat aagatacatt
     4621 gatgagtttg gacaaaccac aactagaatg cagtgaaaaa aatgctttat ttgtgaaatt
     4681 tgtgatgcta ttgctttatt tgtaaccatt ataagctgca ataaacaagt taacaacaac
     4741 aattgcattc attttatgtt tcaggttcag ggggaggtgt gggaggtttt ttaaagcaag
     4801 taaaacctct acaaatgtgg tatggctgat tatgatctta tttgtacagt tcgtccatgc
     4861 cgccggtcga gtgcctgcct tcggcccttt cgtattgttc cacaatggtg tagtcttcgt
     4921 tgtgcgaggt aatgtccagt ttaatgtcca caatgtaggc gccgggcagt tgcacgggtt
     4981 tcttggcttt gtaggtggtt ttcacttccg aggtgtagtg gccgccgtct ttcagtttca
     5041 gcctcatttt aattttgcct ttcagggcgc cgtcttcggg gtacatcctt tccgacgagg
     5101 cttcccagcc catggttttc ttttgcatca cggggccgtc cgaggggaag ttggtgcccc
     5161 tcagtttcac tttgtaaatg aattcgccgt cttgcagcga cgagtcttgg gtcacggtca
     5221 ccacgccgcc gtcttcgtag ttcatcaccc tttcccattt gaagccttcg gggaacgaca
     5281 gtttgaagta gtcgggaatg tcggcggggt gtttcacgta ggctttcgag ccgtaggtga
     5341 agtggggcga cagaatgtcc caggcgaagg gcagggggcc gcctttggtc actttcagtt
     5401 tggcggtttg gaagccttcg tagggcctgc cttcgccttc gccttcaatt tcgaattcgt
     5461 ggccgttcac cgagccttcc atcctcactt tgaacctcat gaattcttta ataatggcca
     5521 tgttgttttc ttcgcctttc gacattttgg tggcgaccgg tggatcgtac cgtcgactct
     5581 agcggtaccc cgattgttta gcttgttcag ctgcgcttgt ttatttgctt agctttcgct
     5641 tagcgacgtg ttcactttgc ttgtttgaat tgaattgtcg ctccgtagac gaagcgcctc
     5701 tatttatact ccggcggtcg agggttcgaa atcgattagc ttggactcta attgaattag
     5761 tctctaattg aattagtctc taattgaatt agatccccgg ccgagctcga attaaccatt
     5821 gtgggaacat aacttcgtat agcatacatt atacgaagtt atgctagcgt ttaaacctta
     5881 agataacttc gtataaggta tactatacga agttatgatc cagacatgat aagatacatt
     5941 gatgagtttg gacaaaccac aactagaatg cagtgaaaaa aatgctttat ttgtgaaatt
     6001 tgtgatgcta ttgctttatt tgtaaccatt ataagctgca ataaacaagt taacaacaac
     6061 aattgcattc attttatgtt tcaggttcag ggggaggtgt gggaggtttt ttaaagcaag
     6121 taaaacctct acaaatgtgg tatggctgat tatgatctta tttgtacagt tcgtccatgc
     6181 cgccggtcga gtgcctgcct tcggcccttt cgtattgttc cacaatggtg tagtcttcgt
     6241 tgtgcgaggt aatgtccagt ttaatgttca cgttgtaggc gccgggcagt tgcacgggtt
     6301 tcttggcttt gtaggtggtt ttcacttcgg cgtcgtagtg gccgccgtct ttcagtttca
     6361 gcctttgttt aatttcgcct ttcagggcgc cgtcttcggg gtacatcctt tccgacgagg
     6421 cttcccagcc catggttttc ttttgcatca cggggccgtc cgaggggaag ttggtgcccc
     6481 tcagtttcac tttgtaaatg aattcgccgt cttgcagcga cgagtcttgg gtcacggtca
     6541 ccacgccgcc gtcttcgaag ttcatcaccc tttcccattt gaagccttcg gggaacgaca
     6601 gtttcaggta gtcgggaatg tcggcggggt gtttcacgta ggctttcgag ccgtacatga
     6661 attggggcga cagaatgtcc caggcgaagg gcagggggcc gcctttggtc actttcagtt
     6721 tggcggtttg ggtgccttcg tagggcctgc cttcgccttc gccttcaatt tcgaattcgt
     6781 ggccgttcac cgagccttcc atgtgcactt tgaacctcat gaattcttta ataatggcca
     6841 tgttgtcttc ttcgcctttc gacattttgg tggcgaccgg tggatcgtac cgtcgactct
     6901 agcggtaccc cgattgttta gcttgttcag ctgcgcttgt ttatttgctt agctttcgct
     6961 tagcgacgtg ttcactttgc ttgtttgaat tgaattgtcg ctccgtagac gaagcgcctc
     7021 tatttatact ccggcggtcg agggttcgaa atcgattagc ttggactcta attgaattag
     7081 tctctaattg aattagtctc taattgaatt agatccccgg ccgagctcga attaaccatt
     7141 gtgggaacat aacttcgtat agcatacatt atacgaagtt atcctagggt ttaaactgat
     7201 atctataaca agaaaatata tatataataa gttatcacgt aagtagaaca tgaaataaca
     7261 atataattat cgtatgagtt aaatcttaaa agtcacgtaa aagataatca tgcgtcattt
     7321 tgactcacgc ggtcgttata gttcaaaatc agtgacactt accgcattga caagcacgcc
     7381 tcacgggagc tccaagcggc gactgagatg tcctaaatgc acagcgacgg attcgcgcta
     7441 tttagaaaga gagagcaata tttcaagaat gcatgcgtca attttacgca gactatcttt
     7501 ctagggttaa acatgtgagc aaaaggccag caaaaggcca ggaaccgtaa aaaggccgcg
     7561 ttgctggcgt ttttccatag gctccgcccc cctgacgagc atcacaaaaa tcgacgctca
     7621 agtcagaggt ggcgaaaccc gacaggacta taaagatacc aggcgtttcc ccctggaagc
     7681 tccctcgtgc gctctcctgt tccgaccctg ccgcttaccg gatacctgtc cgcctttctc
     7741 ccttcgggaa gcgtggcgct ttctcatagc tcacgctgta ggtatctcag ttcggtgtag
     7801 gtcgttcgct ccaagctggg ctgtgtgcac gaaccccccg ttcagcccga ccgctgcgcc
     7861 ttatccggta actatcgtct tgagtccaac ccggtaagac acgacttatc gccactggca
     7921 gcagccactg gtaacaggat tagcagagcg aggtatgtag gcggtgctac agagttcttg
     7981 aagtggtggc ctaactacgg ctacactaga agaacagtat ttggtatctg cgctctgctg
     8041 aagccagtta ccttcggaaa aagagttggt agctcttgat ccggcaaaca aaccaccgct
     8101 ggtagcggtg gtttttttgt ttgcaagcag cagattacgc gcagaaaaaa aggatctcaa
     8161 gaagatcctt tgatcttttc tacggggtct gacgctcagt ggaacgaaaa ctcacgttaa
     8221 gggattttgg tcatgagatt atcaaaaagg atcttcacct agatcctttt aaattaaaaa
     8281 tgaagtttta aatcaatcta aagtatatat gagtaaactt ggtctgacag ttagaaaaac
     8341 tcatcgagca tcaaatgaaa ctgcaattta ttcatatcag gattatcaat accatatttt
     8401 tgaaaaagcc gtttctgtaa tgaaggagaa aactcaccga ggcagttcca taggatggca
     8461 agatcctggt atcggtctgc gattccgact cgtccaacat caatacaacc tattaatttc
     8521 ccctcgtcaa aaataaggtt atcaagtgag aaatcaccat gagtgacgac tgaatccggt
     8581 gagaatggca aaagtttatg catttctttc cagacttgtt caacaggcca gccattacgc
     8641 tcgtcatcaa aatcactcgc atcaaccaaa ccgttattca ttcgtgattg cgcctgagcg
     8701 agacgaaata cgcgatcgct gttaaaagga caattacaaa caggaatcga atgcaaccgg
     8761 cgcaggaaca ctgccagcgc atcaacaata ttttcacctg aatcaggata ttcttctaat
     8821 acctggaatg ctgttttccc agggatcgca gtggtgagta accatgcatc atcaggagta
     8881 cggataaaat gcttgatggt cggaagaggc ataaattccg tcagccagtt tagtctgacc
     8941 atctcatctg taacatcatt ggcaacgcta cctttgccat gtttcagaaa caactctggc
     9001 gcatcgggct tcccatacaa tcgatagatt gtcgcacctg attgcccgac attatcgcga
     9061 gcccatttat acccatataa atcagcatcc atgttggaat ttaatcgcgg cctagagcaa
     9121 gacgtttccc gttgaatatg gctcatactc ttcctttttc aatattattg aagcatttat
     9181 cagggttatt gtctcatgag cggatacata tttgaatgta tttagaaaaa taaacaaata
     9241 ggggttccgc gcacatttcc ccgaaaagtg ccacct
//
LOCUS       Plasmid_-_pAGOC{        7400 bp    DNA     circular UNA 21-DEC-2017
DEFINITION  Vector [20] in Supplementary Table 8.
ACCESSION   urn.local...1513779803027.187
VERSION     urn.local...1513779803027.187
KEYWORDS    .
SOURCE      
  ORGANISM  
            .
FEATURES             Location/Qualifiers
     SRIF_Element    1..6
                     /created_by="User"
                     /modified_by="User"
                     /label="AatII"
     misc_feature    7..10
                     /created_by="User"
                     /modified_by="User"
                     /label="piggyBac 3' TTAA"
                     /note="Geneious type: PiggyBac Element"
     misc_feature    complement(11..245)
                     /created_by="User"
                     /modified_by="User"
                     /label="piggyBac 3' Terminal Repeat"
                     /note="Geneious type: PiggyBac Element"
     SRIF_Element    246..259
                     /created_by="User"
                     /modified_by="User"
                     /label="PmeI --- XmaI"
     spacer          260..277
                     /created_by="User"
                     /modified_by="User"
                     /label="FREDDY Spacer (#1)"
     SRIF_Element    278..297
                     /created_by="User"
                     /modified_by="User"
                     /label="SpeI --- PmeI --- HindIII"
     SRIF_Element    298..305
                     /created_by="User"
                     /modified_by="User"
                     /label="AscI"
     promoter        <306..901
                     /created_by="User"
                     /modified_by="User"
                     /label="Tribolium ATub Promoter"
     ORF             902..952
                     /created_by="User"
                     /modified_by="User"
                     /label="#O (Lifeact) ORF"
     SRIF_Element    953..960
                     /created_by="User"
                     /modified_by="User"
                     /label="NotI"
     ORF             962..1675
                     /created_by="User"
                     /modified_by="User"
                     /label="mEmerald ORF"
     SRIF_Element    1676..1683
                     /created_by="User"
                     /modified_by="User"
                     /label="SbfI"
     polyA_signal    1684..2660
                     /created_by="User"
                     /Transferred_From="Element - (LoxP-R) 3xP3-{O-549}
                     (LoxN-F), Element - (LoxP-R) 3xP3-{R-587} (LoxN-F)"
                     /Transferred_Similarity="100.00%"
                     /modified_by="User"
                     /label="SV40 Poly(A)"
     SRIF_Element    2667..2686
                     /created_by="User"
                     /modified_by="User"
                     /label="XbaI --- PmeI --- XhoI"
     Lox_Element     complement(2687..2720)
                     /created_by="User"
                     /modified_by="User"
                     /label="LoxN Site"
     polyA_signal    complement(2721..2961)
                     /created_by="User"
                     /modified_by="User"
                     /label="SV40 Poly(A)"
     ORF             complement(2962..3669)
                     /created_by="User"
                     /modified_by="User"
                     /label="mOrange ORF"
     promoter        complement(3673..3952)
                     /created_by="User"
                     /modified_by="User"
                     /label="3�P3 Artificial Promoter"
     Lox_Element     3953..3986
                     /created_by="User"
                     /modified_by="User"
                     /label="LoxP Site"
     SRIF_Element    3987..4006
                     /created_by="User"
                     /modified_by="User"
                     /label="NheI --- PmeI --- AflII"
     Lox_Element     complement(4007..4040)
                     /created_by="User"
                     /modified_by="User"
                     /label="LoxN Site"
     polyA_signal    complement(4041..4281)
                     /created_by="User"
                     /modified_by="User"
                     /label="SV40 Poly(A)"
     ORF             complement(4282..4989)
                     /created_by="User"
                     /modified_by="User"
                     /label="mCherry ORF"
     promoter        complement(4993..5272)
                     /created_by="User"
                     /modified_by="User"
                     /label="3�P3 Artificial Promoter"
     Lox_Element     5273..5306
                     /created_by="User"
                     /modified_by="User"
                     /label="LoxP Site"
     SRIF_Element    5307..5320
                     /created_by="User"
                     /modified_by="User"
                     /label="AvrII --- PmeI"
     misc_feature    5321..5630
                     /created_by="User"
                     /modified_by="User"
                     /label="piggyBac 5' Terminal Repeat"
                     /note="Geneious type: PiggyBac Element"
     misc_feature    5631..5634
                     /created_by="User"
                     /label="piggyBac 5' TTAA"
                     /note="Geneious type: PiggyBac Element"
     SRIF_Element    5635..5640
                     /created_by="User"
                     /modified_by="User"
                     /label="PciI"
     rep_origin      5681..6295
                     /note="replicon of pMB1"
                     /Transferred_From="pUC57"
                     /Transferred_Similarity="100.00%"
                     /modified_by="User"
                     /label="Origin of Replication"
     ORF             complement(6455..7270)
                     /created_by="User"
                     /X-Transferred_From="pUC57-Kan"
                     /X-Transferred_Similarity="99.75%"
                     /Transferred_From="pUCKan Blue Heron"
                     /Transferred_Similarity="98.53%"
                     /modified_by="User"
                     /label="Neomycin Phosphotransferase (KanR) ORF"
     promoter        complement(7271..7375)
                     /created_by="User"
                     /Transferred_From="pUC57"
                     /Transferred_Similarity="100.00%"
                     /modified_by="User"
                     /label="Beta-Lactamase Promoter"
ORIGIN      
        1 gacgtcttaa ccctagaaag ataatcatat tgtgacgtac gttaaagata atcatgcgta
       61 aaattgacgc atgtgtttta tcggtctgta tatcgaggtt tatttattaa tttgaataga
      121 tattaagttt tattatattt acacttacat actaataata aattcaacaa acaatttatt
      181 tatgtttatt tatttattaa aaaaaaacaa aaactcaaaa tttcttctat aaagtaacaa
      241 aacttgttta aaccccgggt ttagggaaga tgattatact agtgtttaaa caagcttggc
      301 gcgccagatg tctatgtatc tcccgtgaaa ctattttaaa aggagtttat cacacgtttt
      361 catatctatt gtcttatgaa agaagggaaa agtagagttt tcttgaagaa actgtcccaa
      421 aattaatatt attgaacaaa aaattctgag aaattcacac tgcagtgaac ggttatgatg
      481 gtgcaacgac cgggacctca gctgtataaa aaatctgaaa ataattgata atggtcgaag
      541 accataagga aaaataattc gaaaattaaa ggcaaagtat gaaaatgctg gaaataaatc
      601 gggaaacacc gaatttttgg tcacaggaac caacgaattt ttttttgaat attgatttga
      661 aaagagatcg agaacaagga taacaatctt ccgttagaga ccgttggtac cgacatggcg
      721 gggagccaat cagaagtctg gaaatcgggc gttggttgct gacgtcaaca agcttataaa
      781 tagcaacgac agttgaaaat cgaatcaaag tcgtttggaa aaagccagag cttgtatttc
      841 cgaagcgtac tcccgttttt ctgctctttt gtggtgtaat ttgtaaaact caactaccaa
      901 aatgggcgtg gccgacttga ttaaaaaatt cgaatcgatt tcgaaagaag aagcggccgc
      961 ctcgaaaggc gaagaattgt tcaccggcgt ggtgcccatt ttggtggaat tggacggcga
     1021 cgtgaacggc cacaaattct cggtgtcggg cgaaggcgaa ggcgacgcca cctacggcaa
     1081 attgaccttg aaattcattt gtaccaccgg caaattgccc gtgccctggc ccaccttggt
     1141 gaccaccttg acctacggcg tgcaatgttt cgccaggtac cccgaccaca tgaaacaaca
     1201 cgacttcttc aaatcggcca tgcccgaagg ctacgtgcaa gaaaggacca ttttcttcaa
     1261 agacgacggc aactacaaaa ccagggccga agtgaaattc gaaggcgaca ccttggtgaa
     1321 caggattgaa ttgaaaggca ttgacttcaa agaagacggc aacattttgg gccacaaatt
     1381 ggaatacaac tacaactcgc acaaagtgta cattaccgcc gacaaacaaa agaacggcat
     1441 taaagtgaac ttcaaaacca ggcacaacat tgaagacggc tcggtgcaat tggccgacca
     1501 ctaccaacaa aacaccccca ttggcgacgg ccccgtgttg ttgcccgaca accactactt
     1561 gtcgacccaa tcgaaattgt cgaaagaccc caacgaaaag agggaccaca tggtgttgtt
     1621 ggaattcgtg accgccgccg gcattacctt gggcatggac gaattgtaca aataacctgc
     1681 agggatcata atcagccata ccacatttgt agaggtttta cttgctttaa aaaacctccc
     1741 acacctcccc ctgaacctga aacataaaat gaatgcaatt gttgttgtta acttgtttat
     1801 tgcagcttat aatggttaca aataaagcaa tagcatcaca aatttcacaa ataaagcatt
     1861 tttttcactg cattctagtt gtggtttgtc caaactcatc aatgtatctt atcatgtctg
     1921 gatccccagg aagctcctct gtgtcctcat aaaccctaac ctcctctact tgagaggaca
     1981 ttccaatcat aggctgccca tccaccctct gtgtcctcct gttaattagg tcacttaaca
     2041 aaaaggaaat tgggtagggg tttttcacag accgctttct aagggtaatt ttaaaatatc
     2101 tgggaagtcc cttccactgc tgtgttccag aagtgttggt aaacagccca caaatgtcaa
     2161 cagcagaaac atacaagctg tcagctttgc acaagggccc aacaccctgc tcatcaagaa
     2221 gcactgtggt tgctgtgtta gtaatgtgca aaacaggagg cacattttcc ccacctgtgt
     2281 aggttccaaa atatctagtg ttttcatttt tacttggatc aggaacccag cactccactg
     2341 gataagcatt atccttatcc aaaacagcct tgtggtcagt gttcatctgc tgactgtcaa
     2401 ctgtagcatt ttttggggtt acagtttgag caggatattt ggtcctgtag tttgctaaca
     2461 caccctgcag ctccaaaggt tccccaccaa cagcaaaaaa atgaaaattt gacccttgaa
     2521 tgggttttcc agcaccattt tcatgagttt tttgtgtccc tgaatgcaag tttaacatag
     2581 cagttacccc aataacctca gttttaacag taacagcttc ccacatcaaa atatttccac
     2641 aggttaagtc ctcatttaaa ggatcctcta gagtttaaac ctcgagataa cttcgtataa
     2701 ggtatactat acgaagttat gatccagaca tgataagata cattgatgag tttggacaaa
     2761 ccacaactag aatgcagtga aaaaaatgct ttatttgtga aatttgtgat gctattgctt
     2821 tatttgtaac cattataagc tgcaataaac aagttaacaa caacaattgc attcatttta
     2881 tgtttcaggt tcagggggag gtgtgggagg ttttttaaag caagtaaaac ctctacaaat
     2941 gtggtatggc tgattatgat cttatttgta cagttcgtcc atgccgccgg tcgagtgcct
     3001 gccttcggcc ctttcgtatt gttccacaat ggtgtagtct tcgttgtgcg aggtaatgtc
     3061 cagtttaatg tccacaatgt aggcgccggg cagttgcacg ggtttcttgg ctttgtaggt
     3121 ggttttcact tccgaggtgt agtggccgcc gtctttcagt ttcagcctca ttttaatttt
     3181 gcctttcagg gcgccgtctt cggggtacat cctttccgac gaggcttccc agcccatggt
     3241 tttcttttgc atcacggggc cgtccgaggg gaagttggtg cccctcagtt tcactttgta
     3301 aatgaattcg ccgtcttgca gcgacgagtc ttgggtcacg gtcaccacgc cgccgtcttc
     3361 gtagttcatc accctttccc atttgaagcc ttcggggaac gacagtttga agtagtcggg
     3421 aatgtcggcg gggtgtttca cgtaggcttt cgagccgtag gtgaagtggg gcgacagaat
     3481 gtcccaggcg aagggcaggg ggccgccttt ggtcactttc agtttggcgg tttggaagcc
     3541 ttcgtagggc ctgccttcgc cttcgccttc aatttcgaat tcgtggccgt tcaccgagcc
     3601 ttccatcctc actttgaacc tcatgaattc tttaataatg gccatgttgt tttcttcgcc
     3661 tttcgacatt ttggtggcga ccggtggatc gtaccgtcga ctctagcggt accccgattg
     3721 tttagcttgt tcagctgcgc ttgtttattt gcttagcttt cgcttagcga cgtgttcact
     3781 ttgcttgttt gaattgaatt gtcgctccgt agacgaagcg cctctattta tactccggcg
     3841 gtcgagggtt cgaaatcgat tagcttggac tctaattgaa ttagtctcta attgaattag
     3901 tctctaattg aattagatcc ccggccgagc tcgaattaac cattgtggga acataacttc
     3961 gtatagcata cattatacga agttatgcta gcgtttaaac cttaagataa cttcgtataa
     4021 ggtatactat acgaagttat gatccagaca tgataagata cattgatgag tttggacaaa
     4081 ccacaactag aatgcagtga aaaaaatgct ttatttgtga aatttgtgat gctattgctt
     4141 tatttgtaac cattataagc tgcaataaac aagttaacaa caacaattgc attcatttta
     4201 tgtttcaggt tcagggggag gtgtgggagg ttttttaaag caagtaaaac ctctacaaat
     4261 gtggtatggc tgattatgat cttatttgta cagttcgtcc atgccgccgg tcgagtgcct
     4321 gccttcggcc ctttcgtatt gttccacaat ggtgtagtct tcgttgtgcg aggtaatgtc
     4381 cagtttaatg ttcacgttgt aggcgccggg cagttgcacg ggtttcttgg ctttgtaggt
     4441 ggttttcact tcggcgtcgt agtggccgcc gtctttcagt ttcagccttt gtttaatttc
     4501 gcctttcagg gcgccgtctt cggggtacat cctttccgac gaggcttccc agcccatggt
     4561 tttcttttgc atcacggggc cgtccgaggg gaagttggtg cccctcagtt tcactttgta
     4621 aatgaattcg ccgtcttgca gcgacgagtc ttgggtcacg gtcaccacgc cgccgtcttc
     4681 gaagttcatc accctttccc atttgaagcc ttcggggaac gacagtttca ggtagtcggg
     4741 aatgtcggcg gggtgtttca cgtaggcttt cgagccgtac atgaattggg gcgacagaat
     4801 gtcccaggcg aagggcaggg ggccgccttt ggtcactttc agtttggcgg tttgggtgcc
     4861 ttcgtagggc ctgccttcgc cttcgccttc aatttcgaat tcgtggccgt tcaccgagcc
     4921 ttccatgtgc actttgaacc tcatgaattc tttaataatg gccatgttgt cttcttcgcc
     4981 tttcgacatt ttggtggcga ccggtggatc gtaccgtcga ctctagcggt accccgattg
     5041 tttagcttgt tcagctgcgc ttgtttattt gcttagcttt cgcttagcga cgtgttcact
     5101 ttgcttgttt gaattgaatt gtcgctccgt agacgaagcg cctctattta tactccggcg
     5161 gtcgagggtt cgaaatcgat tagcttggac tctaattgaa ttagtctcta attgaattag
     5221 tctctaattg aattagatcc ccggccgagc tcgaattaac cattgtggga acataacttc
     5281 gtatagcata cattatacga agttatccta gggtttaaac tgatatctat aacaagaaaa
     5341 tatatatata ataagttatc acgtaagtag aacatgaaat aacaatataa ttatcgtatg
     5401 agttaaatct taaaagtcac gtaaaagata atcatgcgtc attttgactc acgcggtcgt
     5461 tatagttcaa aatcagtgac acttaccgca ttgacaagca cgcctcacgg gagctccaag
     5521 cggcgactga gatgtcctaa atgcacagcg acggattcgc gctatttaga aagagagagc
     5581 aatatttcaa gaatgcatgc gtcaatttta cgcagactat ctttctaggg ttaaacatgt
     5641 gagcaaaagg ccagcaaaag gccaggaacc gtaaaaaggc cgcgttgctg gcgtttttcc
     5701 ataggctccg cccccctgac gagcatcaca aaaatcgacg ctcaagtcag aggtggcgaa
     5761 acccgacagg actataaaga taccaggcgt ttccccctgg aagctccctc gtgcgctctc
     5821 ctgttccgac cctgccgctt accggatacc tgtccgcctt tctcccttcg ggaagcgtgg
     5881 cgctttctca tagctcacgc tgtaggtatc tcagttcggt gtaggtcgtt cgctccaagc
     5941 tgggctgtgt gcacgaaccc cccgttcagc ccgaccgctg cgccttatcc ggtaactatc
     6001 gtcttgagtc caacccggta agacacgact tatcgccact ggcagcagcc actggtaaca
     6061 ggattagcag agcgaggtat gtaggcggtg ctacagagtt cttgaagtgg tggcctaact
     6121 acggctacac tagaagaaca gtatttggta tctgcgctct gctgaagcca gttaccttcg
     6181 gaaaaagagt tggtagctct tgatccggca aacaaaccac cgctggtagc ggtggttttt
     6241 ttgtttgcaa gcagcagatt acgcgcagaa aaaaaggatc tcaagaagat cctttgatct
     6301 tttctacggg gtctgacgct cagtggaacg aaaactcacg ttaagggatt ttggtcatga
     6361 gattatcaaa aaggatcttc acctagatcc ttttaaatta aaaatgaagt tttaaatcaa
     6421 tctaaagtat atatgagtaa acttggtctg acagttagaa aaactcatcg agcatcaaat
     6481 gaaactgcaa tttattcata tcaggattat caataccata tttttgaaaa agccgtttct
     6541 gtaatgaagg agaaaactca ccgaggcagt tccataggat ggcaagatcc tggtatcggt
     6601 ctgcgattcc gactcgtcca acatcaatac aacctattaa tttcccctcg tcaaaaataa
     6661 ggttatcaag tgagaaatca ccatgagtga cgactgaatc cggtgagaat ggcaaaagtt
     6721 tatgcatttc tttccagact tgttcaacag gccagccatt acgctcgtca tcaaaatcac
     6781 tcgcatcaac caaaccgtta ttcattcgtg attgcgcctg agcgagacga aatacgcgat
     6841 cgctgttaaa aggacaatta caaacaggaa tcgaatgcaa ccggcgcagg aacactgcca
     6901 gcgcatcaac aatattttca cctgaatcag gatattcttc taatacctgg aatgctgttt
     6961 tcccagggat cgcagtggtg agtaaccatg catcatcagg agtacggata aaatgcttga
     7021 tggtcggaag aggcataaat tccgtcagcc agtttagtct gaccatctca tctgtaacat
     7081 cattggcaac gctacctttg ccatgtttca gaaacaactc tggcgcatcg ggcttcccat
     7141 acaatcgata gattgtcgca cctgattgcc cgacattatc gcgagcccat ttatacccat
     7201 ataaatcagc atccatgttg gaatttaatc gcggcctaga gcaagacgtt tcccgttgaa
     7261 tatggctcat actcttcctt tttcaatatt attgaagcat ttatcagggt tattgtctca
     7321 tgagcggata catatttgaa tgtatttaga aaaataaaca aataggggtt ccgcgcacat
     7381 ttccccgaaa agtgccacct
//
LOCUS       Plasmid_-_pAGOC{        7718 bp    DNA     circular UNA 21-DEC-2017
DEFINITION  Vector [22] in Supplementary Table 8.
ACCESSION   urn.local...1513846956488.234
VERSION     urn.local...1513846956488.234
KEYWORDS    .
SOURCE      
  ORGANISM  
            .
FEATURES             Location/Qualifiers
     SRIF_Element    1..6
                     /created_by="User"
                     /modified_by="User"
                     /label="AatII"
     misc_feature    7..10
                     /created_by="User"
                     /modified_by="User"
                     /label="piggyBac 3' TTAA"
                     /note="Geneious type: PiggyBac Element"
     misc_feature    complement(11..245)
                     /created_by="User"
                     /modified_by="User"
                     /label="piggyBac 3' Terminal Repeat"
                     /note="Geneious type: PiggyBac Element"
     SRIF_Element    246..259
                     /created_by="User"
                     /modified_by="User"
                     /label="PmeI --- XmaI"
     spacer          260..277
                     /created_by="User"
                     /modified_by="User"
                     /label="FREDDY Spacer (#1)"
     SRIF_Element    278..297
                     /created_by="User"
                     /modified_by="User"
                     /label="SpeI --- PmeI --- HindIII"
     SRIF_Element    298..305
                     /created_by="User"
                     /modified_by="User"
                     /label="AscI"
     promoter        <306..901
                     /created_by="User"
                     /modified_by="User"
                     /label="Tribolium ATub Promoter"
     ORF             902..1270
                     /created_by="User"
                     /modified_by="User"
                     /label="Tribolium H2B ORF"
     SRIF_Element    1271..1278
                     /created_by="User"
                     /modified_by="User"
                     /label="NotI"
     ORF             1280..1993
                     /created_by="User"
                     /modified_by="User"
                     /label="mEmerald ORF"
     SRIF_Element    1994..2001
                     /created_by="User"
                     /modified_by="User"
                     /label="SbfI"
     polyA_signal    2002..2978
                     /created_by="User"
                     /Transferred_From="Element - (LoxP-R) 3xP3-{O-549}
                     (LoxN-F), Element - (LoxP-R) 3xP3-{R-587} (LoxN-F)"
                     /Transferred_Similarity="100.00%"
                     /modified_by="User"
                     /label="SV40 Poly(A)"
     SRIF_Element    2985..3004
                     /created_by="User"
                     /modified_by="User"
                     /label="XbaI --- PmeI --- XhoI"
     Lox_Element     complement(3005..3038)
                     /created_by="User"
                     /modified_by="User"
                     /label="LoxN Site"
     polyA_signal    complement(3039..3279)
                     /created_by="User"
                     /modified_by="User"
                     /label="SV40 Poly(A)"
     ORF             complement(3280..3987)
                     /created_by="User"
                     /modified_by="User"
                     /label="mOrange ORF"
     promoter        complement(3991..4270)
                     /created_by="User"
                     /modified_by="User"
                     /label="3�P3 Artificial Promoter"
     Lox_Element     4271..4304
                     /created_by="User"
                     /modified_by="User"
                     /label="LoxP Site"
     SRIF_Element    4305..4324
                     /created_by="User"
                     /modified_by="User"
                     /label="NheI --- PmeI --- AflII"
     Lox_Element     complement(4325..4358)
                     /created_by="User"
                     /modified_by="User"
                     /label="LoxN Site"
     polyA_signal    complement(4359..4599)
                     /created_by="User"
                     /modified_by="User"
                     /label="SV40 Poly(A)"
     ORF             complement(4600..5307)
                     /created_by="User"
                     /modified_by="User"
                     /label="mCherry ORF"
     promoter        complement(5311..5590)
                     /created_by="User"
                     /modified_by="User"
                     /label="3�P3 Artificial Promoter"
     Lox_Element     5591..5624
                     /created_by="User"
                     /modified_by="User"
                     /label="LoxP Site"
     SRIF_Element    5625..5638
                     /created_by="User"
                     /modified_by="User"
                     /label="AvrII --- PmeI"
     misc_feature    5639..5948
                     /created_by="User"
                     /modified_by="User"
                     /label="piggyBac 5' Terminal Repeat"
                     /note="Geneious type: PiggyBac Element"
     misc_feature    5949..5952
                     /created_by="User"
                     /label="piggyBac 5' TTAA"
                     /note="Geneious type: PiggyBac Element"
     SRIF_Element    5953..5958
                     /created_by="User"
                     /modified_by="User"
                     /label="PciI"
     rep_origin      5999..6613
                     /note="replicon of pMB1"
                     /Transferred_From="pUC57"
                     /Transferred_Similarity="100.00%"
                     /modified_by="User"
                     /label="Origin of Replication"
     ORF             complement(6773..7588)
                     /created_by="User"
                     /X-Transferred_From="pUC57-Kan"
                     /X-Transferred_Similarity="99.75%"
                     /Transferred_From="pUCKan Blue Heron"
                     /Transferred_Similarity="98.53%"
                     /modified_by="User"
                     /label="Neomycin Phosphotransferase (KanR) ORF"
     promoter        complement(7589..7693)
                     /created_by="User"
                     /Transferred_From="pUC57"
                     /Transferred_Similarity="100.00%"
                     /modified_by="User"
                     /label="Beta-Lactamase Promoter"
ORIGIN      
        1 gacgtcttaa ccctagaaag ataatcatat tgtgacgtac gttaaagata atcatgcgta
       61 aaattgacgc atgtgtttta tcggtctgta tatcgaggtt tatttattaa tttgaataga
      121 tattaagttt tattatattt acacttacat actaataata aattcaacaa acaatttatt
      181 tatgtttatt tatttattaa aaaaaaacaa aaactcaaaa tttcttctat aaagtaacaa
      241 aacttgttta aaccccgggt ttagggaaga tgattatact agtgtttaaa caagcttggc
      301 gcgccagatg tctatgtatc tcccgtgaaa ctattttaaa aggagtttat cacacgtttt
      361 catatctatt gtcttatgaa agaagggaaa agtagagttt tcttgaagaa actgtcccaa
      421 aattaatatt attgaacaaa aaattctgag aaattcacac tgcagtgaac ggttatgatg
      481 gtgcaacgac cgggacctca gctgtataaa aaatctgaaa ataattgata atggtcgaag
      541 accataagga aaaataattc gaaaattaaa ggcaaagtat gaaaatgctg gaaataaatc
      601 gggaaacacc gaatttttgg tcacaggaac caacgaattt ttttttgaat attgatttga
      661 aaagagatcg agaacaagga taacaatctt ccgttagaga ccgttggtac cgacatggcg
      721 gggagccaat cagaagtctg gaaatcgggc gttggttgct gacgtcaaca agcttataaa
      781 tagcaacgac agttgaaaat cgaatcaaag tcgtttggaa aaagccagag cttgtatttc
      841 cgaagcgtac tcccgttttt ctgctctttt gtggtgtaat ttgtaaaact caactaccaa
      901 aatgccacca aagacaagcg gtaaagcagc gaaaaaggct ggaaaagctc aaaagaatat
      961 ttcgaagagc gacaagaaaa agaagcgcag gaggaaggaa agctatgcaa tctatattta
     1021 taaggtattg aagcaagtac accccgatac cggtatttcg agcaaggcga tgagcatcat
     1081 gaacagtttc gttaatgata tctttgaacg gatcgccgct gaagcttctc gtcttgcgca
     1141 ttacaacaag cgttcgacga ttacgagccg ggaaattcaa acagcggttc gtctcttgtt
     1201 gcctggtgaa ttggcaaagc acgcagtctc tgaaggtacc aaagccgtca ccaaatacac
     1261 aagttcaaaa gcggccgcct cgaaaggcga agaattgttc accggcgtgg tgcccatttt
     1321 ggtggaattg gacggcgacg tgaacggcca caaattctcg gtgtcgggcg aaggcgaagg
     1381 cgacgccacc tacggcaaat tgaccttgaa attcatttgt accaccggca aattgcccgt
     1441 gccctggccc accttggtga ccaccttgac ctacggcgtg caatgtttcg ccaggtaccc
     1501 cgaccacatg aaacaacacg acttcttcaa atcggccatg cccgaaggct acgtgcaaga
     1561 aaggaccatt ttcttcaaag acgacggcaa ctacaaaacc agggccgaag tgaaattcga
     1621 aggcgacacc ttggtgaaca ggattgaatt gaaaggcatt gacttcaaag aagacggcaa
     1681 cattttgggc cacaaattgg aatacaacta caactcgcac aaagtgtaca ttaccgccga
     1741 caaacaaaag aacggcatta aagtgaactt caaaaccagg cacaacattg aagacggctc
     1801 ggtgcaattg gccgaccact accaacaaaa cacccccatt ggcgacggcc ccgtgttgtt
     1861 gcccgacaac cactacttgt cgacccaatc gaaattgtcg aaagacccca acgaaaagag
     1921 ggaccacatg gtgttgttgg aattcgtgac cgccgccggc attaccttgg gcatggacga
     1981 attgtacaaa taacctgcag ggatcataat cagccatacc acatttgtag aggttttact
     2041 tgctttaaaa aacctcccac acctccccct gaacctgaaa cataaaatga atgcaattgt
     2101 tgttgttaac ttgtttattg cagcttataa tggttacaaa taaagcaata gcatcacaaa
     2161 tttcacaaat aaagcatttt tttcactgca ttctagttgt ggtttgtcca aactcatcaa
     2221 tgtatcttat catgtctgga tccccaggaa gctcctctgt gtcctcataa accctaacct
     2281 cctctacttg agaggacatt ccaatcatag gctgcccatc caccctctgt gtcctcctgt
     2341 taattaggtc acttaacaaa aaggaaattg ggtaggggtt tttcacagac cgctttctaa
     2401 gggtaatttt aaaatatctg ggaagtccct tccactgctg tgttccagaa gtgttggtaa
     2461 acagcccaca aatgtcaaca gcagaaacat acaagctgtc agctttgcac aagggcccaa
     2521 caccctgctc atcaagaagc actgtggttg ctgtgttagt aatgtgcaaa acaggaggca
     2581 cattttcccc acctgtgtag gttccaaaat atctagtgtt ttcattttta cttggatcag
     2641 gaacccagca ctccactgga taagcattat ccttatccaa aacagccttg tggtcagtgt
     2701 tcatctgctg actgtcaact gtagcatttt ttggggttac agtttgagca ggatatttgg
     2761 tcctgtagtt tgctaacaca ccctgcagct ccaaaggttc cccaccaaca gcaaaaaaat
     2821 gaaaatttga cccttgaatg ggttttccag caccattttc atgagttttt tgtgtccctg
     2881 aatgcaagtt taacatagca gttaccccaa taacctcagt tttaacagta acagcttccc
     2941 acatcaaaat atttccacag gttaagtcct catttaaagg atcctctaga gtttaaacct
     3001 cgagataact tcgtataagg tatactatac gaagttatga tccagacatg ataagataca
     3061 ttgatgagtt tggacaaacc acaactagaa tgcagtgaaa aaaatgcttt atttgtgaaa
     3121 tttgtgatgc tattgcttta tttgtaacca ttataagctg caataaacaa gttaacaaca
     3181 acaattgcat tcattttatg tttcaggttc agggggaggt gtgggaggtt ttttaaagca
     3241 agtaaaacct ctacaaatgt ggtatggctg attatgatct tatttgtaca gttcgtccat
     3301 gccgccggtc gagtgcctgc cttcggccct ttcgtattgt tccacaatgg tgtagtcttc
     3361 gttgtgcgag gtaatgtcca gtttaatgtc cacaatgtag gcgccgggca gttgcacggg
     3421 tttcttggct ttgtaggtgg ttttcacttc cgaggtgtag tggccgccgt ctttcagttt
     3481 cagcctcatt ttaattttgc ctttcagggc gccgtcttcg gggtacatcc tttccgacga
     3541 ggcttcccag cccatggttt tcttttgcat cacggggccg tccgagggga agttggtgcc
     3601 cctcagtttc actttgtaaa tgaattcgcc gtcttgcagc gacgagtctt gggtcacggt
     3661 caccacgccg ccgtcttcgt agttcatcac cctttcccat ttgaagcctt cggggaacga
     3721 cagtttgaag tagtcgggaa tgtcggcggg gtgtttcacg taggctttcg agccgtaggt
     3781 gaagtggggc gacagaatgt cccaggcgaa gggcaggggg ccgcctttgg tcactttcag
     3841 tttggcggtt tggaagcctt cgtagggcct gccttcgcct tcgccttcaa tttcgaattc
     3901 gtggccgttc accgagcctt ccatcctcac tttgaacctc atgaattctt taataatggc
     3961 catgttgttt tcttcgcctt tcgacatttt ggtggcgacc ggtggatcgt accgtcgact
     4021 ctagcggtac cccgattgtt tagcttgttc agctgcgctt gtttatttgc ttagctttcg
     4081 cttagcgacg tgttcacttt gcttgtttga attgaattgt cgctccgtag acgaagcgcc
     4141 tctatttata ctccggcggt cgagggttcg aaatcgatta gcttggactc taattgaatt
     4201 agtctctaat tgaattagtc tctaattgaa ttagatcccc ggccgagctc gaattaacca
     4261 ttgtgggaac ataacttcgt atagcataca ttatacgaag ttatgctagc gtttaaacct
     4321 taagataact tcgtataagg tatactatac gaagttatga tccagacatg ataagataca
     4381 ttgatgagtt tggacaaacc acaactagaa tgcagtgaaa aaaatgcttt atttgtgaaa
     4441 tttgtgatgc tattgcttta tttgtaacca ttataagctg caataaacaa gttaacaaca
     4501 acaattgcat tcattttatg tttcaggttc agggggaggt gtgggaggtt ttttaaagca
     4561 agtaaaacct ctacaaatgt ggtatggctg attatgatct tatttgtaca gttcgtccat
     4621 gccgccggtc gagtgcctgc cttcggccct ttcgtattgt tccacaatgg tgtagtcttc
     4681 gttgtgcgag gtaatgtcca gtttaatgtt cacgttgtag gcgccgggca gttgcacggg
     4741 tttcttggct ttgtaggtgg ttttcacttc ggcgtcgtag tggccgccgt ctttcagttt
     4801 cagcctttgt ttaatttcgc ctttcagggc gccgtcttcg gggtacatcc tttccgacga
     4861 ggcttcccag cccatggttt tcttttgcat cacggggccg tccgagggga agttggtgcc
     4921 cctcagtttc actttgtaaa tgaattcgcc gtcttgcagc gacgagtctt gggtcacggt
     4981 caccacgccg ccgtcttcga agttcatcac cctttcccat ttgaagcctt cggggaacga
     5041 cagtttcagg tagtcgggaa tgtcggcggg gtgtttcacg taggctttcg agccgtacat
     5101 gaattggggc gacagaatgt cccaggcgaa gggcaggggg ccgcctttgg tcactttcag
     5161 tttggcggtt tgggtgcctt cgtagggcct gccttcgcct tcgccttcaa tttcgaattc
     5221 gtggccgttc accgagcctt ccatgtgcac tttgaacctc atgaattctt taataatggc
     5281 catgttgtct tcttcgcctt tcgacatttt ggtggcgacc ggtggatcgt accgtcgact
     5341 ctagcggtac cccgattgtt tagcttgttc agctgcgctt gtttatttgc ttagctttcg
     5401 cttagcgacg tgttcacttt gcttgtttga attgaattgt cgctccgtag acgaagcgcc
     5461 tctatttata ctccggcggt cgagggttcg aaatcgatta gcttggactc taattgaatt
     5521 agtctctaat tgaattagtc tctaattgaa ttagatcccc ggccgagctc gaattaacca
     5581 ttgtgggaac ataacttcgt atagcataca ttatacgaag ttatcctagg gtttaaactg
     5641 atatctataa caagaaaata tatatataat aagttatcac gtaagtagaa catgaaataa
     5701 caatataatt atcgtatgag ttaaatctta aaagtcacgt aaaagataat catgcgtcat
     5761 tttgactcac gcggtcgtta tagttcaaaa tcagtgacac ttaccgcatt gacaagcacg
     5821 cctcacggga gctccaagcg gcgactgaga tgtcctaaat gcacagcgac ggattcgcgc
     5881 tatttagaaa gagagagcaa tatttcaaga atgcatgcgt caattttacg cagactatct
     5941 ttctagggtt aaacatgtga gcaaaaggcc agcaaaaggc caggaaccgt aaaaaggccg
     6001 cgttgctggc gtttttccat aggctccgcc cccctgacga gcatcacaaa aatcgacgct
     6061 caagtcagag gtggcgaaac ccgacaggac tataaagata ccaggcgttt ccccctggaa
     6121 gctccctcgt gcgctctcct gttccgaccc tgccgcttac cggatacctg tccgcctttc
     6181 tcccttcggg aagcgtggcg ctttctcata gctcacgctg taggtatctc agttcggtgt
     6241 aggtcgttcg ctccaagctg ggctgtgtgc acgaaccccc cgttcagccc gaccgctgcg
     6301 ccttatccgg taactatcgt cttgagtcca acccggtaag acacgactta tcgccactgg
     6361 cagcagccac tggtaacagg attagcagag cgaggtatgt aggcggtgct acagagttct
     6421 tgaagtggtg gcctaactac ggctacacta gaagaacagt atttggtatc tgcgctctgc
     6481 tgaagccagt taccttcgga aaaagagttg gtagctcttg atccggcaaa caaaccaccg
     6541 ctggtagcgg tggttttttt gtttgcaagc agcagattac gcgcagaaaa aaaggatctc
     6601 aagaagatcc tttgatcttt tctacggggt ctgacgctca gtggaacgaa aactcacgtt
     6661 aagggatttt ggtcatgaga ttatcaaaaa ggatcttcac ctagatcctt ttaaattaaa
     6721 aatgaagttt taaatcaatc taaagtatat atgagtaaac ttggtctgac agttagaaaa
     6781 actcatcgag catcaaatga aactgcaatt tattcatatc aggattatca ataccatatt
     6841 tttgaaaaag ccgtttctgt aatgaaggag aaaactcacc gaggcagttc cataggatgg
     6901 caagatcctg gtatcggtct gcgattccga ctcgtccaac atcaatacaa cctattaatt
     6961 tcccctcgtc aaaaataagg ttatcaagtg agaaatcacc atgagtgacg actgaatccg
     7021 gtgagaatgg caaaagttta tgcatttctt tccagacttg ttcaacaggc cagccattac
     7081 gctcgtcatc aaaatcactc gcatcaacca aaccgttatt cattcgtgat tgcgcctgag
     7141 cgagacgaaa tacgcgatcg ctgttaaaag gacaattaca aacaggaatc gaatgcaacc
     7201 ggcgcaggaa cactgccagc gcatcaacaa tattttcacc tgaatcagga tattcttcta
     7261 atacctggaa tgctgttttc ccagggatcg cagtggtgag taaccatgca tcatcaggag
     7321 tacggataaa atgcttgatg gtcggaagag gcataaattc cgtcagccag tttagtctga
     7381 ccatctcatc tgtaacatca ttggcaacgc tacctttgcc atgtttcaga aacaactctg
     7441 gcgcatcggg cttcccatac aatcgataga ttgtcgcacc tgattgcccg acattatcgc
     7501 gagcccattt atacccatat aaatcagcat ccatgttgga atttaatcgc ggcctagagc
     7561 aagacgtttc ccgttgaata tggctcatac tcttcctttt tcaatattat tgaagcattt
     7621 atcagggtta ttgtctcatg agcggataca tatttgaatg tatttagaaa aataaacaaa
     7681 taggggttcc gcgcacattt ccccgaaaag tgccacct
//
LOCUS       Plasmid_-_pAGOC{        8654 bp    DNA     circular UNA 21-DEC-2017
DEFINITION  Vector [21] in Supplementary Table 8.
ACCESSION   urn.local...1513778869337.110
VERSION     urn.local...1513778869337.110
KEYWORDS    .
SOURCE      
  ORGANISM  
            .
FEATURES             Location/Qualifiers
     SRIF_Element    1..6
                     /created_by="User"
                     /modified_by="User"
                     /label="AatII"
     misc_feature    7..10
                     /created_by="User"
                     /modified_by="User"
                     /label="piggyBac 3' TTAA"
                     /note="Geneious type: PiggyBac Element"
     misc_feature    complement(11..245)
                     /created_by="User"
                     /modified_by="User"
                     /label="piggyBac 3' Terminal Repeat"
                     /note="Geneious type: PiggyBac Element"
     SRIF_Element    246..259
                     /created_by="User"
                     /modified_by="User"
                     /label="PmeI --- XmaI"
     spacer          260..277
                     /created_by="User"
                     /modified_by="User"
                     /label="FREDDY Spacer (#1)"
     SRIF_Element    278..297
                     /created_by="User"
                     /modified_by="User"
                     /label="SpeI --- PmeI --- HindIII"
     SRIF_Element    298..305
                     /created_by="User"
                     /modified_by="User"
                     /label="AscI"
     promoter        306..901
                     /created_by="User"
                     /label="Tribolium ATub Promoter"
     ORF             902..2206
                     /created_by="User"
                     /modified_by="User"
                     /label="Tribolium SiaTr ORF"
     SRIF_Element    2207..2214
                     /created_by="User"
                     /modified_by="User"
                     /label="NotI"
     ORF             2216..2929
                     /created_by="User"
                     /modified_by="User"
                     /label="mEmerald ORF"
     SRIF_Element    2930..2937
                     /created_by="User"
                     /modified_by="User"
                     /label="SbfI"
     polyA_signal    2938..3914
                     /created_by="User"
                     /Transferred_From="Element - (LoxP-R) 3xP3-{O-549}
                     (LoxN-F), Element - (LoxP-R) 3xP3-{R-587} (LoxN-F)"
                     /Transferred_Similarity="100.00%"
                     /modified_by="User"
                     /label="SV40 Poly(A)"
     SRIF_Element    3921..3940
                     /created_by="User"
                     /modified_by="User"
                     /label="XbaI --- PmeI --- XhoI"
     Lox_Element     complement(3941..3974)
                     /created_by="User"
                     /modified_by="User"
                     /label="LoxN Site"
     polyA_signal    complement(3975..4215)
                     /created_by="User"
                     /modified_by="User"
                     /label="SV40 Poly(A)"
     ORF             complement(4216..4923)
                     /created_by="User"
                     /modified_by="User"
                     /label="mOrange ORF"
     promoter        complement(4927..5206)
                     /created_by="User"
                     /modified_by="User"
                     /label="3�P3 Artificial Promoter"
     Lox_Element     5207..5240
                     /created_by="User"
                     /modified_by="User"
                     /label="LoxP Site"
     SRIF_Element    5241..5260
                     /created_by="User"
                     /modified_by="User"
                     /label="NheI --- PmeI --- AflII"
     Lox_Element     complement(5261..5294)
                     /created_by="User"
                     /modified_by="User"
                     /label="LoxN Site"
     polyA_signal    complement(5295..5535)
                     /created_by="User"
                     /modified_by="User"
                     /label="SV40 Poly(A)"
     ORF             complement(5536..6243)
                     /created_by="User"
                     /modified_by="User"
                     /label="mCherry ORF"
     promoter        complement(6247..6526)
                     /created_by="User"
                     /modified_by="User"
                     /label="3�P3 Artificial Promoter"
     Lox_Element     6527..6560
                     /created_by="User"
                     /modified_by="User"
                     /label="LoxP Site"
     SRIF_Element    6561..6574
                     /created_by="User"
                     /modified_by="User"
                     /label="AvrII --- PmeI"
     misc_feature    6575..6884
                     /created_by="User"
                     /modified_by="User"
                     /label="piggyBac 5' Terminal Repeat"
                     /note="Geneious type: PiggyBac Element"
     misc_feature    6885..6888
                     /created_by="User"
                     /label="piggyBac 5' TTAA"
                     /note="Geneious type: PiggyBac Element"
     SRIF_Element    6889..6894
                     /created_by="User"
                     /modified_by="User"
                     /label="PciI"
     rep_origin      6935..7549
                     /note="replicon of pMB1"
                     /Transferred_From="pUC57"
                     /Transferred_Similarity="100.00%"
                     /modified_by="User"
                     /label="Origin of Replication"
     ORF             complement(7709..8524)
                     /created_by="User"
                     /X-Transferred_From="pUC57-Kan"
                     /X-Transferred_Similarity="99.75%"
                     /Transferred_From="pUCKan Blue Heron"
                     /Transferred_Similarity="98.53%"
                     /modified_by="User"
                     /label="Neomycin Phosphotransferase (KanR) ORF"
     promoter        complement(8525..8629)
                     /created_by="User"
                     /Transferred_From="pUC57"
                     /Transferred_Similarity="100.00%"
                     /modified_by="User"
                     /label="Beta-Lactamase Promoter"
ORIGIN      
        1 gacgtcttaa ccctagaaag ataatcatat tgtgacgtac gttaaagata atcatgcgta
       61 aaattgacgc atgtgtttta tcggtctgta tatcgaggtt tatttattaa tttgaataga
      121 tattaagttt tattatattt acacttacat actaataata aattcaacaa acaatttatt
      181 tatgtttatt tatttattaa aaaaaaacaa aaactcaaaa tttcttctat aaagtaacaa
      241 aacttgttta aaccccgggt ttagggaaga tgattatact agtgtttaaa caagcttggc
      301 gcgccagatg tctatgtatc tcccgtgaaa ctattttaaa aggagtttat cacacgtttt
      361 catatctatt gtcttatgaa agaagggaaa agtagagttt tcttgaagaa actgtcccaa
      421 aattaatatt attgaacaaa aaattctgag aaattcacac tgcagtgaac ggttatgatg
      481 gtgcaacgac cgggacctca gctgtataaa aaatctgaaa ataattgata atggtcgaag
      541 accataagga aaaataattc gaaaattaaa ggcaaagtat gaaaatgctg gaaataaatc
      601 gggaaacacc gaatttttgg tcacaggaac caacgaattt ttttttgaat attgatttga
      661 aaagagatcg agaacaagga taacaatctt ccgttagaga ccgttggtac cgacatggcg
      721 gggagccaat cagaagtctg gaaatcgggc gttggttgct gacgtcaaca agcttataaa
      781 tagcaacgac agttgaaaat cgaatcaaag tcgtttggaa aaagccagag cttgtatttc
      841 cgaagcgtac tcccgttttt ctgctctttt gtggtgtaat ttgtaaaact caactaccaa
      901 aatgagagct ctagtggtat ccatatgggt ttttatcaat ttggtgtttt tcggtatgtg
      961 tggatacatg tatctgctgt ggtcgcagta ctggatgttc atggagcggc aaaccggaac
     1021 aacaacttcc acctacgacc agcaaattta ctactacaac cgggggtttc taccaaatga
     1081 taacaaaacc cataacgaaa ccaagcttag aatcaagcac agccttaaag ataacgtcac
     1141 agtaacttta attaaaaaca gtaagcccag attccccaat ttgcaaggca gggagttcga
     1201 attagacacg aaaaaatata tttgtttaaa aaatgatagt tttaaaaact gttcgagcaa
     1261 atcgttagag tttaaggaaa aaatcctgaa ggagttgcgc cgcgtcctgg aggacgaggg
     1321 caacgttctt aaaataggcg cagagaaccc ctacaacgtg caatatgaag gcaccaaagg
     1381 caacttctat gacaaaacgc ccaaggaaat aatgtgcgaa ctggagaaaa ttcaagtaaa
     1441 aacgttgaaa cgcggcgacg tggccggggg tccccacaac ctgggcgatt tcctccccaa
     1501 aagggggctg ttcgagaacc gcaacttcaa ctcttgtgcg attgttgcga gctccggcgc
     1561 gctcaaagac tcaaatttgg gcaagaaaat cgacgctcat gatttggttt tgcgcttcaa
     1621 tcacgcgccg accaaaggct tcgaaccaga tgtaggcaga aagacaacaa tccgcgtgtt
     1681 gaactcgcaa gttgttacca ggaaagaatt caatttcctc gaatccgata tttataaaaa
     1741 tgtaacgatt gtcgcgtggg atccgagtaa ttataaagcg tctcttgatg actggcttga
     1801 aaaaccggaa tttaatttgt tcccgaccta tgttgaatac aaaaagcgga atgataaagc
     1861 ccgatttttc ctaataaatc cgcaaagtct gtgggagttg tgggattttc tccaggataa
     1921 ctcaccgagc agacttagga gaaatccact atcgtcgggg tttttgggtt tgggtatttt
     1981 gcttcctctg tgcaatttca tcgatgtttt tgagtatgtc ccttcaacca gggtcactaa
     2041 acgctgccac tattacgatc ctgaagataa tccagcttgt actttcggag tttggcatcc
     2101 attagcagcc gaaaaacttc ttacttatta cattaatacg atcgatgatc ggacagtgtt
     2161 tcaagatggt tatgttcgaa tcttgggttt caaaaatttt aaatgtgcgg ccgcctcgaa
     2221 aggcgaagaa ttgttcaccg gcgtggtgcc cattttggtg gaattggacg gcgacgtgaa
     2281 cggccacaaa ttctcggtgt cgggcgaagg cgaaggcgac gccacctacg gcaaattgac
     2341 cttgaaattc atttgtacca ccggcaaatt gcccgtgccc tggcccacct tggtgaccac
     2401 cttgacctac ggcgtgcaat gtttcgccag gtaccccgac cacatgaaac aacacgactt
     2461 cttcaaatcg gccatgcccg aaggctacgt gcaagaaagg accattttct tcaaagacga
     2521 cggcaactac aaaaccaggg ccgaagtgaa attcgaaggc gacaccttgg tgaacaggat
     2581 tgaattgaaa ggcattgact tcaaagaaga cggcaacatt ttgggccaca aattggaata
     2641 caactacaac tcgcacaaag tgtacattac cgccgacaaa caaaagaacg gcattaaagt
     2701 gaacttcaaa accaggcaca acattgaaga cggctcggtg caattggccg accactacca
     2761 acaaaacacc cccattggcg acggccccgt gttgttgccc gacaaccact acttgtcgac
     2821 ccaatcgaaa ttgtcgaaag accccaacga aaagagggac cacatggtgt tgttggaatt
     2881 cgtgaccgcc gccggcatta ccttgggcat ggacgaattg tacaaataac ctgcagggat
     2941 cataatcagc cataccacat ttgtagaggt tttacttgct ttaaaaaacc tcccacacct
     3001 ccccctgaac ctgaaacata aaatgaatgc aattgttgtt gttaacttgt ttattgcagc
     3061 ttataatggt tacaaataaa gcaatagcat cacaaatttc acaaataaag catttttttc
     3121 actgcattct agttgtggtt tgtccaaact catcaatgta tcttatcatg tctggatccc
     3181 caggaagctc ctctgtgtcc tcataaaccc taacctcctc tacttgagag gacattccaa
     3241 tcataggctg cccatccacc ctctgtgtcc tcctgttaat taggtcactt aacaaaaagg
     3301 aaattgggta ggggtttttc acagaccgct ttctaagggt aattttaaaa tatctgggaa
     3361 gtcccttcca ctgctgtgtt ccagaagtgt tggtaaacag cccacaaatg tcaacagcag
     3421 aaacatacaa gctgtcagct ttgcacaagg gcccaacacc ctgctcatca agaagcactg
     3481 tggttgctgt gttagtaatg tgcaaaacag gaggcacatt ttccccacct gtgtaggttc
     3541 caaaatatct agtgttttca tttttacttg gatcaggaac ccagcactcc actggataag
     3601 cattatcctt atccaaaaca gccttgtggt cagtgttcat ctgctgactg tcaactgtag
     3661 cattttttgg ggttacagtt tgagcaggat atttggtcct gtagtttgct aacacaccct
     3721 gcagctccaa aggttcccca ccaacagcaa aaaaatgaaa atttgaccct tgaatgggtt
     3781 ttccagcacc attttcatga gttttttgtg tccctgaatg caagtttaac atagcagtta
     3841 ccccaataac ctcagtttta acagtaacag cttcccacat caaaatattt ccacaggtta
     3901 agtcctcatt taaaggatcc tctagagttt aaacctcgag ataacttcgt ataaggtata
     3961 ctatacgaag ttatgatcca gacatgataa gatacattga tgagtttgga caaaccacaa
     4021 ctagaatgca gtgaaaaaaa tgctttattt gtgaaatttg tgatgctatt gctttatttg
     4081 taaccattat aagctgcaat aaacaagtta acaacaacaa ttgcattcat tttatgtttc
     4141 aggttcaggg ggaggtgtgg gaggtttttt aaagcaagta aaacctctac aaatgtggta
     4201 tggctgatta tgatcttatt tgtacagttc gtccatgccg ccggtcgagt gcctgccttc
     4261 ggccctttcg tattgttcca caatggtgta gtcttcgttg tgcgaggtaa tgtccagttt
     4321 aatgtccaca atgtaggcgc cgggcagttg cacgggtttc ttggctttgt aggtggtttt
     4381 cacttccgag gtgtagtggc cgccgtcttt cagtttcagc ctcattttaa ttttgccttt
     4441 cagggcgccg tcttcggggt acatcctttc cgacgaggct tcccagccca tggttttctt
     4501 ttgcatcacg gggccgtccg aggggaagtt ggtgcccctc agtttcactt tgtaaatgaa
     4561 ttcgccgtct tgcagcgacg agtcttgggt cacggtcacc acgccgccgt cttcgtagtt
     4621 catcaccctt tcccatttga agccttcggg gaacgacagt ttgaagtagt cgggaatgtc
     4681 ggcggggtgt ttcacgtagg ctttcgagcc gtaggtgaag tggggcgaca gaatgtccca
     4741 ggcgaagggc agggggccgc ctttggtcac tttcagtttg gcggtttgga agccttcgta
     4801 gggcctgcct tcgccttcgc cttcaatttc gaattcgtgg ccgttcaccg agccttccat
     4861 cctcactttg aacctcatga attctttaat aatggccatg ttgttttctt cgcctttcga
     4921 cattttggtg gcgaccggtg gatcgtaccg tcgactctag cggtaccccg attgtttagc
     4981 ttgttcagct gcgcttgttt atttgcttag ctttcgctta gcgacgtgtt cactttgctt
     5041 gtttgaattg aattgtcgct ccgtagacga agcgcctcta tttatactcc ggcggtcgag
     5101 ggttcgaaat cgattagctt ggactctaat tgaattagtc tctaattgaa ttagtctcta
     5161 attgaattag atccccggcc gagctcgaat taaccattgt gggaacataa cttcgtatag
     5221 catacattat acgaagttat gctagcgttt aaaccttaag ataacttcgt ataaggtata
     5281 ctatacgaag ttatgatcca gacatgataa gatacattga tgagtttgga caaaccacaa
     5341 ctagaatgca gtgaaaaaaa tgctttattt gtgaaatttg tgatgctatt gctttatttg
     5401 taaccattat aagctgcaat aaacaagtta acaacaacaa ttgcattcat tttatgtttc
     5461 aggttcaggg ggaggtgtgg gaggtttttt aaagcaagta aaacctctac aaatgtggta
     5521 tggctgatta tgatcttatt tgtacagttc gtccatgccg ccggtcgagt gcctgccttc
     5581 ggccctttcg tattgttcca caatggtgta gtcttcgttg tgcgaggtaa tgtccagttt
     5641 aatgttcacg ttgtaggcgc cgggcagttg cacgggtttc ttggctttgt aggtggtttt
     5701 cacttcggcg tcgtagtggc cgccgtcttt cagtttcagc ctttgtttaa tttcgccttt
     5761 cagggcgccg tcttcggggt acatcctttc cgacgaggct tcccagccca tggttttctt
     5821 ttgcatcacg gggccgtccg aggggaagtt ggtgcccctc agtttcactt tgtaaatgaa
     5881 ttcgccgtct tgcagcgacg agtcttgggt cacggtcacc acgccgccgt cttcgaagtt
     5941 catcaccctt tcccatttga agccttcggg gaacgacagt ttcaggtagt cgggaatgtc
     6001 ggcggggtgt ttcacgtagg ctttcgagcc gtacatgaat tggggcgaca gaatgtccca
     6061 ggcgaagggc agggggccgc ctttggtcac tttcagtttg gcggtttggg tgccttcgta
     6121 gggcctgcct tcgccttcgc cttcaatttc gaattcgtgg ccgttcaccg agccttccat
     6181 gtgcactttg aacctcatga attctttaat aatggccatg ttgtcttctt cgcctttcga
     6241 cattttggtg gcgaccggtg gatcgtaccg tcgactctag cggtaccccg attgtttagc
     6301 ttgttcagct gcgcttgttt atttgcttag ctttcgctta gcgacgtgtt cactttgctt
     6361 gtttgaattg aattgtcgct ccgtagacga agcgcctcta tttatactcc ggcggtcgag
     6421 ggttcgaaat cgattagctt ggactctaat tgaattagtc tctaattgaa ttagtctcta
     6481 attgaattag atccccggcc gagctcgaat taaccattgt gggaacataa cttcgtatag
     6541 catacattat acgaagttat cctagggttt aaactgatat ctataacaag aaaatatata
     6601 tataataagt tatcacgtaa gtagaacatg aaataacaat ataattatcg tatgagttaa
     6661 atcttaaaag tcacgtaaaa gataatcatg cgtcattttg actcacgcgg tcgttatagt
     6721 tcaaaatcag tgacacttac cgcattgaca agcacgcctc acgggagctc caagcggcga
     6781 ctgagatgtc ctaaatgcac agcgacggat tcgcgctatt tagaaagaga gagcaatatt
     6841 tcaagaatgc atgcgtcaat tttacgcaga ctatctttct agggttaaac atgtgagcaa
     6901 aaggccagca aaaggccagg aaccgtaaaa aggccgcgtt gctggcgttt ttccataggc
     6961 tccgcccccc tgacgagcat cacaaaaatc gacgctcaag tcagaggtgg cgaaacccga
     7021 caggactata aagataccag gcgtttcccc ctggaagctc cctcgtgcgc tctcctgttc
     7081 cgaccctgcc gcttaccgga tacctgtccg cctttctccc ttcgggaagc gtggcgcttt
     7141 ctcatagctc acgctgtagg tatctcagtt cggtgtaggt cgttcgctcc aagctgggct
     7201 gtgtgcacga accccccgtt cagcccgacc gctgcgcctt atccggtaac tatcgtcttg
     7261 agtccaaccc ggtaagacac gacttatcgc cactggcagc agccactggt aacaggatta
     7321 gcagagcgag gtatgtaggc ggtgctacag agttcttgaa gtggtggcct aactacggct
     7381 acactagaag aacagtattt ggtatctgcg ctctgctgaa gccagttacc ttcggaaaaa
     7441 gagttggtag ctcttgatcc ggcaaacaaa ccaccgctgg tagcggtggt ttttttgttt
     7501 gcaagcagca gattacgcgc agaaaaaaag gatctcaaga agatcctttg atcttttcta
     7561 cggggtctga cgctcagtgg aacgaaaact cacgttaagg gattttggtc atgagattat
     7621 caaaaaggat cttcacctag atccttttaa attaaaaatg aagttttaaa tcaatctaaa
     7681 gtatatatga gtaaacttgg tctgacagtt agaaaaactc atcgagcatc aaatgaaact
     7741 gcaatttatt catatcagga ttatcaatac catatttttg aaaaagccgt ttctgtaatg
     7801 aaggagaaaa ctcaccgagg cagttccata ggatggcaag atcctggtat cggtctgcga
     7861 ttccgactcg tccaacatca atacaaccta ttaatttccc ctcgtcaaaa ataaggttat
     7921 caagtgagaa atcaccatga gtgacgactg aatccggtga gaatggcaaa agtttatgca
     7981 tttctttcca gacttgttca acaggccagc cattacgctc gtcatcaaaa tcactcgcat
     8041 caaccaaacc gttattcatt cgtgattgcg cctgagcgag acgaaatacg cgatcgctgt
     8101 taaaaggaca attacaaaca ggaatcgaat gcaaccggcg caggaacact gccagcgcat
     8161 caacaatatt ttcacctgaa tcaggatatt cttctaatac ctggaatgct gttttcccag
     8221 ggatcgcagt ggtgagtaac catgcatcat caggagtacg gataaaatgc ttgatggtcg
     8281 gaagaggcat aaattccgtc agccagttta gtctgaccat ctcatctgta acatcattgg
     8341 caacgctacc tttgccatgt ttcagaaaca actctggcgc atcgggcttc ccatacaatc
     8401 gatagattgt cgcacctgat tgcccgacat tatcgcgagc ccatttatac ccatataaat
     8461 cagcatccat gttggaattt aatcgcggcc tagagcaaga cgtttcccgt tgaatatggc
     8521 tcatactctt cctttttcaa tattattgaa gcatttatca gggttattgt ctcatgagcg
     8581 gatacatatt tgaatgtatt tagaaaaata aacaaatagg ggttccgcgc acatttcccc
     8641 gaaaagtgcc acct
//
LOCUS       Plasmid_-_pAGOC{        8367 bp    DNA     circular UNA 21-DEC-2017
DEFINITION  Vector [23] in Supplementary Table 8.
ACCESSION   urn.local...1513847123571.270
VERSION     urn.local...1513847123571.270
KEYWORDS    .
SOURCE      
  ORGANISM  
            .
FEATURES             Location/Qualifiers
     SRIF_Element    1..6
                     /created_by="User"
                     /modified_by="User"
                     /label="AatII"
     misc_feature    7..10
                     /created_by="User"
                     /modified_by="User"
                     /label="piggyBac 3' TTAA"
                     /note="Geneious type: PiggyBac Element"
     misc_feature    complement(11..245)
                     /created_by="User"
                     /modified_by="User"
                     /label="piggyBac 3' Terminal Repeat"
                     /note="Geneious type: PiggyBac Element"
     SRIF_Element    246..259
                     /created_by="User"
                     /modified_by="User"
                     /label="PmeI --- XmaI"
     spacer          260..277
                     /created_by="User"
                     /modified_by="User"
                     /label="FREDDY Spacer (#1)"
     SRIF_Element    278..297
                     /created_by="User"
                     /modified_by="User"
                     /label="SpeI --- PmeI --- HindIII"
     SRIF_Element    298..305
                     /created_by="User"
                     /modified_by="User"
                     /label="AscI"
     promoter        <306..1868
                     /created_by="User"
                     /modified_by="User"
                     /label="Tribolium Zen1 Promoter"
     ORF             1869..1919
                     /created_by="User"
                     /modified_by="User"
                     /label="#O (Lifeact) ORF"
     SRIF_Element    1920..1927
                     /created_by="User"
                     /modified_by="User"
                     /label="NotI"
     ORF             1929..2642
                     /created_by="User"
                     /modified_by="User"
                     /label="mEmerald ORF"
     SRIF_Element    2643..2650
                     /created_by="User"
                     /modified_by="User"
                     /label="SbfI"
     polyA_signal    2651..3627
                     /created_by="User"
                     /Transferred_From="Element - (LoxP-R) 3xP3-{O-549}
                     (LoxN-F), Element - (LoxP-R) 3xP3-{R-587} (LoxN-F)"
                     /Transferred_Similarity="100.00%"
                     /modified_by="User"
                     /label="SV40 Poly(A)"
     SRIF_Element    3634..3653
                     /created_by="User"
                     /modified_by="User"
                     /label="XbaI --- PmeI --- XhoI"
     Lox_Element     complement(3654..3687)
                     /created_by="User"
                     /modified_by="User"
                     /label="LoxN Site"
     polyA_signal    complement(3688..3928)
                     /created_by="User"
                     /modified_by="User"
                     /label="SV40 Poly(A)"
     ORF             complement(3929..4636)
                     /created_by="User"
                     /modified_by="User"
                     /label="mOrange ORF"
     promoter        complement(4640..4919)
                     /created_by="User"
                     /modified_by="User"
                     /label="3�P3 Artificial Promoter"
     Lox_Element     4920..4953
                     /created_by="User"
                     /modified_by="User"
                     /label="LoxP Site"
     SRIF_Element    4954..4973
                     /created_by="User"
                     /modified_by="User"
                     /label="NheI --- PmeI --- AflII"
     Lox_Element     complement(4974..5007)
                     /created_by="User"
                     /modified_by="User"
                     /label="LoxN Site"
     polyA_signal    complement(5008..5248)
                     /created_by="User"
                     /modified_by="User"
                     /label="SV40 Poly(A)"
     ORF             complement(5249..5956)
                     /created_by="User"
                     /modified_by="User"
                     /label="mCherry ORF"
     promoter        complement(5960..6239)
                     /created_by="User"
                     /modified_by="User"
                     /label="3�P3 Artificial Promoter"
     Lox_Element     6240..6273
                     /created_by="User"
                     /modified_by="User"
                     /label="LoxP Site"
     SRIF_Element    6274..6287
                     /created_by="User"
                     /modified_by="User"
                     /label="AvrII --- PmeI"
     misc_feature    6288..6597
                     /created_by="User"
                     /modified_by="User"
                     /label="piggyBac 5' Terminal Repeat"
                     /note="Geneious type: PiggyBac Element"
     misc_feature    6598..6601
                     /created_by="User"
                     /label="piggyBac 5' TTAA"
                     /note="Geneious type: PiggyBac Element"
     SRIF_Element    6602..6607
                     /created_by="User"
                     /modified_by="User"
                     /label="PciI"
     rep_origin      6648..7262
                     /note="replicon of pMB1"
                     /Transferred_From="pUC57"
                     /Transferred_Similarity="100.00%"
                     /modified_by="User"
                     /label="Origin of Replication"
     ORF             complement(7422..8237)
                     /created_by="User"
                     /X-Transferred_From="pUC57-Kan"
                     /X-Transferred_Similarity="99.75%"
                     /Transferred_From="pUCKan Blue Heron"
                     /Transferred_Similarity="98.53%"
                     /modified_by="User"
                     /label="Neomycin Phosphotransferase (KanR) ORF"
     promoter        complement(8238..8342)
                     /created_by="User"
                     /Transferred_From="pUC57"
                     /Transferred_Similarity="100.00%"
                     /modified_by="User"
                     /label="Beta-Lactamase Promoter"
ORIGIN      
        1 gacgtcttaa ccctagaaag ataatcatat tgtgacgtac gttaaagata atcatgcgta
       61 aaattgacgc atgtgtttta tcggtctgta tatcgaggtt tatttattaa tttgaataga
      121 tattaagttt tattatattt acacttacat actaataata aattcaacaa acaatttatt
      181 tatgtttatt tatttattaa aaaaaaacaa aaactcaaaa tttcttctat aaagtaacaa
      241 aacttgttta aaccccgggt ttagggaaga tgattatact agtgtttaaa caagcttggc
      301 gcgccaaatg catgattaac tgatcatgtg accaaattga attaatttga ttagtctctt
      361 gtctttgtaa acttttaaca gcgcaattaa ctttaacttt aaaccggctc aaagactaat
      421 taatttttta tactagtgaa aaaaataata cctgtaaccc ttgtcagtac agaaacattt
      481 aaaactttag gggtaaaaag agataaaaaa gcattagata attaatttta gcatttaacg
      541 ttttccatca aatatttttg ccgtaaacat ttacaaaaat tttaaaataa atcttgccat
      601 tgtctttatt gtttaatctt tcgttgttta catctatgtt ccctaaatca ggtaatgcct
      661 tttcatccat acacctgtag aattcgagtt tctctaagac tttctgacgc aataccccca
      721 actgagtgaa agttggcgaa tttatggaaa gtaaaattct ccaaatcgct cgatttccaa
      781 tcaaacgcca cattttagca aagagtgaat cacaaaaagc aaagctattc cgctgcttat
      841 tgaacattca actcgataaa ctcgtctttt gtaaagcgca tctcgtaaac aaaatttatc
      901 gtgggtgctt tagctaaaca ggtacaaata aagttatttg cccaagtaca taataaaaac
      961 aataaacatg taataaaata ataaagtgtg tagtcaacga cccgatgaca agcgagcagc
     1021 gatgtggtga cgtcactcac ccctgcgtta gggatgatat atggcggcgg ttagaagatc
     1081 gcgcagcggc catcactcaa atcaattcac ccgcacaacg tatttgacaa tccttgtctc
     1141 tctcttctac gtgtgctgaa taaacacgta aatagggaca tgagcaaaat ttttttcatt
     1201 tttcgtctcg ccttcaaaat gggcttctaa ttaccaagtt cggaaaagtt ccgttccttg
     1261 caaactatga ggaagtagac agaaaatcat gcaaactatt gccagtctcg atcatatcga
     1321 gcatatggct ctaatcgtgc cattaatgct cattgttgga ctttcggatt agggaaaaaa
     1381 tttccaagtc tagccatgga ctttggctcg tctcgccctc acagcaggaa tcgctgcaag
     1441 cgaaccggcc caaagcgctc tcccaactcc aacccaataa acattattat taattatttt
     1501 gctacagcaa gtgctaactc attcttaatt gttgttaatc agtcacacat ttaatttgtt
     1561 tactaaatag ttactaaaag tgtgcacttg acacatttcg aatcgattaa acaatatcta
     1621 tcgtcacttt tattattgtt taatgtttca tttttattat aaaaatggaa ttaaagtagt
     1681 tttgttctta aaattaattt ttttggtaac tgaggaaaac aacccgtgag caactttctt
     1741 gagggtatgc aaaaataaac actaatccct aaaggggtgg gacaaggtac tataaaatct
     1801 ctcttggccc aaacaaattt gtcagtgttt atcctgttgt gagtcagtgc aaacttcact
     1861 ttgacgaaat gggcgtggcc gacttgatta aaaaattcga atcgatttcg aaagaagaag
     1921 cggccgcctc gaaaggcgaa gaattgttca ccggcgtggt gcccattttg gtggaattgg
     1981 acggcgacgt gaacggccac aaattctcgg tgtcgggcga aggcgaaggc gacgccacct
     2041 acggcaaatt gaccttgaaa ttcatttgta ccaccggcaa attgcccgtg ccctggccca
     2101 ccttggtgac caccttgacc tacggcgtgc aatgtttcgc caggtacccc gaccacatga
     2161 aacaacacga cttcttcaaa tcggccatgc ccgaaggcta cgtgcaagaa aggaccattt
     2221 tcttcaaaga cgacggcaac tacaaaacca gggccgaagt gaaattcgaa ggcgacacct
     2281 tggtgaacag gattgaattg aaaggcattg acttcaaaga agacggcaac attttgggcc
     2341 acaaattgga atacaactac aactcgcaca aagtgtacat taccgccgac aaacaaaaga
     2401 acggcattaa agtgaacttc aaaaccaggc acaacattga agacggctcg gtgcaattgg
     2461 ccgaccacta ccaacaaaac acccccattg gcgacggccc cgtgttgttg cccgacaacc
     2521 actacttgtc gacccaatcg aaattgtcga aagaccccaa cgaaaagagg gaccacatgg
     2581 tgttgttgga attcgtgacc gccgccggca ttaccttggg catggacgaa ttgtacaaat
     2641 aacctgcagg gatcataatc agccatacca catttgtaga ggttttactt gctttaaaaa
     2701 acctcccaca cctccccctg aacctgaaac ataaaatgaa tgcaattgtt gttgttaact
     2761 tgtttattgc agcttataat ggttacaaat aaagcaatag catcacaaat ttcacaaata
     2821 aagcattttt ttcactgcat tctagttgtg gtttgtccaa actcatcaat gtatcttatc
     2881 atgtctggat ccccaggaag ctcctctgtg tcctcataaa ccctaacctc ctctacttga
     2941 gaggacattc caatcatagg ctgcccatcc accctctgtg tcctcctgtt aattaggtca
     3001 cttaacaaaa aggaaattgg gtaggggttt ttcacagacc gctttctaag ggtaatttta
     3061 aaatatctgg gaagtccctt ccactgctgt gttccagaag tgttggtaaa cagcccacaa
     3121 atgtcaacag cagaaacata caagctgtca gctttgcaca agggcccaac accctgctca
     3181 tcaagaagca ctgtggttgc tgtgttagta atgtgcaaaa caggaggcac attttcccca
     3241 cctgtgtagg ttccaaaata tctagtgttt tcatttttac ttggatcagg aacccagcac
     3301 tccactggat aagcattatc cttatccaaa acagccttgt ggtcagtgtt catctgctga
     3361 ctgtcaactg tagcattttt tggggttaca gtttgagcag gatatttggt cctgtagttt
     3421 gctaacacac cctgcagctc caaaggttcc ccaccaacag caaaaaaatg aaaatttgac
     3481 ccttgaatgg gttttccagc accattttca tgagtttttt gtgtccctga atgcaagttt
     3541 aacatagcag ttaccccaat aacctcagtt ttaacagtaa cagcttccca catcaaaata
     3601 tttccacagg ttaagtcctc atttaaagga tcctctagag tttaaacctc gagataactt
     3661 cgtataaggt atactatacg aagttatgat ccagacatga taagatacat tgatgagttt
     3721 ggacaaacca caactagaat gcagtgaaaa aaatgcttta tttgtgaaat ttgtgatgct
     3781 attgctttat ttgtaaccat tataagctgc aataaacaag ttaacaacaa caattgcatt
     3841 cattttatgt ttcaggttca gggggaggtg tgggaggttt tttaaagcaa gtaaaacctc
     3901 tacaaatgtg gtatggctga ttatgatctt atttgtacag ttcgtccatg ccgccggtcg
     3961 agtgcctgcc ttcggccctt tcgtattgtt ccacaatggt gtagtcttcg ttgtgcgagg
     4021 taatgtccag tttaatgtcc acaatgtagg cgccgggcag ttgcacgggt ttcttggctt
     4081 tgtaggtggt tttcacttcc gaggtgtagt ggccgccgtc tttcagtttc agcctcattt
     4141 taattttgcc tttcagggcg ccgtcttcgg ggtacatcct ttccgacgag gcttcccagc
     4201 ccatggtttt cttttgcatc acggggccgt ccgaggggaa gttggtgccc ctcagtttca
     4261 ctttgtaaat gaattcgccg tcttgcagcg acgagtcttg ggtcacggtc accacgccgc
     4321 cgtcttcgta gttcatcacc ctttcccatt tgaagccttc ggggaacgac agtttgaagt
     4381 agtcgggaat gtcggcgggg tgtttcacgt aggctttcga gccgtaggtg aagtggggcg
     4441 acagaatgtc ccaggcgaag ggcagggggc cgcctttggt cactttcagt ttggcggttt
     4501 ggaagccttc gtagggcctg ccttcgcctt cgccttcaat ttcgaattcg tggccgttca
     4561 ccgagccttc catcctcact ttgaacctca tgaattcttt aataatggcc atgttgtttt
     4621 cttcgccttt cgacattttg gtggcgaccg gtggatcgta ccgtcgactc tagcggtacc
     4681 ccgattgttt agcttgttca gctgcgcttg tttatttgct tagctttcgc ttagcgacgt
     4741 gttcactttg cttgtttgaa ttgaattgtc gctccgtaga cgaagcgcct ctatttatac
     4801 tccggcggtc gagggttcga aatcgattag cttggactct aattgaatta gtctctaatt
     4861 gaattagtct ctaattgaat tagatccccg gccgagctcg aattaaccat tgtgggaaca
     4921 taacttcgta tagcatacat tatacgaagt tatgctagcg tttaaacctt aagataactt
     4981 cgtataaggt atactatacg aagttatgat ccagacatga taagatacat tgatgagttt
     5041 ggacaaacca caactagaat gcagtgaaaa aaatgcttta tttgtgaaat ttgtgatgct
     5101 attgctttat ttgtaaccat tataagctgc aataaacaag ttaacaacaa caattgcatt
     5161 cattttatgt ttcaggttca gggggaggtg tgggaggttt tttaaagcaa gtaaaacctc
     5221 tacaaatgtg gtatggctga ttatgatctt atttgtacag ttcgtccatg ccgccggtcg
     5281 agtgcctgcc ttcggccctt tcgtattgtt ccacaatggt gtagtcttcg ttgtgcgagg
     5341 taatgtccag tttaatgttc acgttgtagg cgccgggcag ttgcacgggt ttcttggctt
     5401 tgtaggtggt tttcacttcg gcgtcgtagt ggccgccgtc tttcagtttc agcctttgtt
     5461 taatttcgcc tttcagggcg ccgtcttcgg ggtacatcct ttccgacgag gcttcccagc
     5521 ccatggtttt cttttgcatc acggggccgt ccgaggggaa gttggtgccc ctcagtttca
     5581 ctttgtaaat gaattcgccg tcttgcagcg acgagtcttg ggtcacggtc accacgccgc
     5641 cgtcttcgaa gttcatcacc ctttcccatt tgaagccttc ggggaacgac agtttcaggt
     5701 agtcgggaat gtcggcgggg tgtttcacgt aggctttcga gccgtacatg aattggggcg
     5761 acagaatgtc ccaggcgaag ggcagggggc cgcctttggt cactttcagt ttggcggttt
     5821 gggtgccttc gtagggcctg ccttcgcctt cgccttcaat ttcgaattcg tggccgttca
     5881 ccgagccttc catgtgcact ttgaacctca tgaattcttt aataatggcc atgttgtctt
     5941 cttcgccttt cgacattttg gtggcgaccg gtggatcgta ccgtcgactc tagcggtacc
     6001 ccgattgttt agcttgttca gctgcgcttg tttatttgct tagctttcgc ttagcgacgt
     6061 gttcactttg cttgtttgaa ttgaattgtc gctccgtaga cgaagcgcct ctatttatac
     6121 tccggcggtc gagggttcga aatcgattag cttggactct aattgaatta gtctctaatt
     6181 gaattagtct ctaattgaat tagatccccg gccgagctcg aattaaccat tgtgggaaca
     6241 taacttcgta tagcatacat tatacgaagt tatcctaggg tttaaactga tatctataac
     6301 aagaaaatat atatataata agttatcacg taagtagaac atgaaataac aatataatta
     6361 tcgtatgagt taaatcttaa aagtcacgta aaagataatc atgcgtcatt ttgactcacg
     6421 cggtcgttat agttcaaaat cagtgacact taccgcattg acaagcacgc ctcacgggag
     6481 ctccaagcgg cgactgagat gtcctaaatg cacagcgacg gattcgcgct atttagaaag
     6541 agagagcaat atttcaagaa tgcatgcgtc aattttacgc agactatctt tctagggtta
     6601 aacatgtgag caaaaggcca gcaaaaggcc aggaaccgta aaaaggccgc gttgctggcg
     6661 tttttccata ggctccgccc ccctgacgag catcacaaaa atcgacgctc aagtcagagg
     6721 tggcgaaacc cgacaggact ataaagatac caggcgtttc cccctggaag ctccctcgtg
     6781 cgctctcctg ttccgaccct gccgcttacc ggatacctgt ccgcctttct cccttcggga
     6841 agcgtggcgc tttctcatag ctcacgctgt aggtatctca gttcggtgta ggtcgttcgc
     6901 tccaagctgg gctgtgtgca cgaacccccc gttcagcccg accgctgcgc cttatccggt
     6961 aactatcgtc ttgagtccaa cccggtaaga cacgacttat cgccactggc agcagccact
     7021 ggtaacagga ttagcagagc gaggtatgta ggcggtgcta cagagttctt gaagtggtgg
     7081 cctaactacg gctacactag aagaacagta tttggtatct gcgctctgct gaagccagtt
     7141 accttcggaa aaagagttgg tagctcttga tccggcaaac aaaccaccgc tggtagcggt
     7201 ggtttttttg tttgcaagca gcagattacg cgcagaaaaa aaggatctca agaagatcct
     7261 ttgatctttt ctacggggtc tgacgctcag tggaacgaaa actcacgtta agggattttg
     7321 gtcatgagat tatcaaaaag gatcttcacc tagatccttt taaattaaaa atgaagtttt
     7381 aaatcaatct aaagtatata tgagtaaact tggtctgaca gttagaaaaa ctcatcgagc
     7441 atcaaatgaa actgcaattt attcatatca ggattatcaa taccatattt ttgaaaaagc
     7501 cgtttctgta atgaaggaga aaactcaccg aggcagttcc ataggatggc aagatcctgg
     7561 tatcggtctg cgattccgac tcgtccaaca tcaatacaac ctattaattt cccctcgtca
     7621 aaaataaggt tatcaagtga gaaatcacca tgagtgacga ctgaatccgg tgagaatggc
     7681 aaaagtttat gcatttcttt ccagacttgt tcaacaggcc agccattacg ctcgtcatca
     7741 aaatcactcg catcaaccaa accgttattc attcgtgatt gcgcctgagc gagacgaaat
     7801 acgcgatcgc tgttaaaagg acaattacaa acaggaatcg aatgcaaccg gcgcaggaac
     7861 actgccagcg catcaacaat attttcacct gaatcaggat attcttctaa tacctggaat
     7921 gctgttttcc cagggatcgc agtggtgagt aaccatgcat catcaggagt acggataaaa
     7981 tgcttgatgg tcggaagagg cataaattcc gtcagccagt ttagtctgac catctcatct
     8041 gtaacatcat tggcaacgct acctttgcca tgtttcagaa acaactctgg cgcatcgggc
     8101 ttcccataca atcgatagat tgtcgcacct gattgcccga cattatcgcg agcccattta
     8161 tacccatata aatcagcatc catgttggaa tttaatcgcg gcctagagca agacgtttcc
     8221 cgttgaatat ggctcatact cttccttttt caatattatt gaagcattta tcagggttat
     8281 tgtctcatga gcggatacat atttgaatgt atttagaaaa ataaacaaat aggggttccg
     8341 cgcacatttc cccgaaaagt gccacct
//
LOCUS       Plasmid_-_pATub'        5511 bp    DNA     circular UNA 21-DEC-2017
DEFINITION  Vector [14] in Supplementary Table 8.
ACCESSION   urn.local...1513780059333.217
VERSION     urn.local...1513780059333.217
KEYWORDS    .
SOURCE      
  ORGANISM  
            .
FEATURES             Location/Qualifiers
     promoter        626..645
                     /created_by="User"
                     /modified_by="User"
                     /label="T7 Promoter"
     promoter        680..1275
                     /created_by="User"
                     /modified_by="User"
                     /label="Tribolium ATub Promoter"
     ORF             1276..3060
                     /created_by="User"
                     /modified_by="User"
                     /label="piggyBac Transposase ORF"
     polyA_signal    3061..3253
                     /created_by="User"
                     /modified_by="User"
                     /label="Poly(A)"
     rep_origin      3749..4363
                     /created_by="User"
                     /modified_by="User"
                     /label="Origin of Replication"
     ORF             complement(4523..5383)
                     /created_by="User"
                     /Transferred_From="Plasmid - pGEM-T Easy, Plasmid -
                     pOF-A5C'-GEM-T Easy, Plasmid - pOF-A5C'H2B-GEM-T Easy,
                     Plasmid - pOF-H2B-GEM-T Easy"
                     /Transferred_Similarity="100.00%"
                     /modified_by="User"
                     /label="Beta-Lactamase (AmpR) ORF"
     promoter        complement(5384..5488)
                     /created_by="User"
                     /label="Beta-Lactamase Promoter"
ORIGIN      
        1 ctaaattgta agcgttaata ttttgttaaa attcgcgtta aatttttgtt aaatcagctc
       61 attttttaac caataggccg aaatcggcaa aatcccttat aaatcaaaag aatagaccga
      121 gatagggtnn nnnnnnnnnn nnnnnnnnnn nnnnnnnnnn nnnnnaaaga acgtggactc
      181 caacgtcaaa ggnnnnnnnn nnnnnnnnnn nnnnnnnnnn nnnnnnnnnn nnnnnnnnnn
      241 ntnnnnnnnn nnnnnnnnnn nnnnnnnnnn nnnnnnnnnn nnnnnnnnnn nnnnnnnnnn
      301 nnnnnnnnnn nnnnnnnnnn nnnnnnnnnn nnngnnnnnn nnnnnnnnnn nnnnnnnnnn
      361 nnnnnnnnnn nnnnnnnnnn nnnnnnnnnn nnnnnnnnnn nnnnnnnnnn nnnnnnnnnn
      421 nnnnnnnnnn nnnnnnnnnn nnnnnnnnnn nnnnnnnncc cattcgccat tcaggctgcg
      481 caactgttgg gaagggcgat cggtgcgggc ctcttcgcta ttacgccagc tggcgaaagg
      541 gggatgtgct gcaaggcgat taagttgggt aacgccaggg ttttcccagt cacgacgttg
      601 taaaacgacg gccagtgagc gcgcgtaata cgactcacta tagggcgaat tgggtaccgg
      661 gccccccctc gaggtcgaca gatgtctatg tatctcccgt gaaactattt taaaaggagt
      721 ttatcacacg ttttcatatc tattgtctta tgaaagaagg gaaaagtaga gttttcttga
      781 agaaactgtc ccaaaattaa tattattgaa caaaaaattc tgagaaattc acactgcagt
      841 gaacggttat gatggtgcaa cgaccgggac ctcagctgta taaaaaatct gaaaataatt
      901 gataatggtc gaagaccata aggaaaaata attcgaaaat taaaggcaaa gtatgaaaat
      961 gctggaaata aatcgggaaa caccgaattt ttggtcacag gaaccaacga attttttttt
     1021 gaatattgat ttgaaaagag atcgagaaca aggataacaa tcttccgtta gagaccgttg
     1081 gtaccgacat ggcggggagc caatcagaag tctggaaatc gggcgttggt tgctgacgtc
     1141 aacaagctta taaatagcaa cgacagttga aaatcgaatc aaagtcgttt ggaaaaagcc
     1201 agagcttgta tttccgaagc gtactcccgt ttttctgctc ttttgtggtg taatttgtaa
     1261 aactcaacta ccaaaatggg tagttcttta gacgatgagc atatcctctc tgctcttctg
     1321 caaagcgatg acgagcttgt tggtgaggat tctgacagtg aaatatcaga tcacgtaagt
     1381 gaagatgacg tccagagcga tacagaagaa gcgtttatag atgaggtaca tgaagtgcag
     1441 ccaacgtcaa gcggtagtga aatattagac gaacaaaatg ttattgaaca accaggttct
     1501 tcattggctt ctaacagaat cttgaccttg ccacagagga ctattagagg taagaataaa
     1561 cattgttggt caacttcaaa gtccacgagg cgtagccgag tctctgcact gaacattgtc
     1621 agatctcaaa gaggtccgac gcgtatgtgc cgcaatatat atgacccact tttatgcttc
     1681 aaactatttt ttactgatga gataatttcg gaaattgtaa aatggacaaa tgctgagata
     1741 tcattgaaac gtcgggaatc tatgacaggt gctacatttc gtgacacgaa tgaagatgaa
     1801 atctatgctt tctttggtat tctggtaatg acagcagtga gaaaagataa ccacatgtcc
     1861 acagatgacc tctttgatcg atctttgtca atggtgtacg tctctgtaat gagtcgtgat
     1921 cgttttgatt ttttgatacg atgtcttaga atggatgaca aaagtatacg gcccacactt
     1981 cgagaaaacg atgtatttac tcctgttaga aaaatatggg atctctttat ccatcagtgc
     2041 atacaaaatt acactccagg ggctcatttg accatagatg aacagttact tggttttaga
     2101 ggacggtgtc cgtttaggat gtatatccca aacaagccaa gtaagtatgg aataaaaatc
     2161 ctcatgatgt gtgacagtgg tacgaagtat atgataaatg gaatgcctta tttgggaaga
     2221 ggaacacaga ccaacggagt accactcggt gaatactacg tgaaggagtt atcaaagcct
     2281 gtgcacggta gttgtcgtaa tattacgtgt gacaattggt tcacctcaat ccctttggca
     2341 aaaaacttac tacaagaacc gtataagtta accattgtgg gaaccgtgcg atcaaacaaa
     2401 cgcgagatac cggaagtact gaaaaacagt cgctccaggc cagtgggaac atcgatgttt
     2461 tgttttgacg gaccccttac tctcgtctca tataaaccga agccagctaa gatggtatac
     2521 ttattatcat cttgtgatga ggatgcttct atcaacgaaa gtaccggtaa accgcaaatg
     2581 gttatgtatt ataatcaaac taaaggcgga gtggacacgc tagaccaaat gtgttctgtg
     2641 atgacctgca gtaggaagac gaataggtgg cctatggcat tattgtacgg aatgataaac
     2701 attgcctgca taaattcttt tattatatac agccataatg tcagtagcaa gggagaaaag
     2761 gttcaaagtc gcaaaaaatt tatgagaaac ctttacatga gcctgacgtc atcgtttatg
     2821 cgtaagcgtt tagaagctcc tactttgaag agatatttgc gcgataatat ctctaatatt
     2881 ttgccaaatg aagtgcctgg tacatcagat gacagtactg aagagccagt aatgaaaaaa
     2941 cgtacttact gtacttactg cccctctaaa ataaggcgaa aggcaaatgc atcgtgcaaa
     3001 aaatgcaaaa aagttatttg tcgagagcat aatattgata tgtgccaaag ttgtttctga
     3061 ctgactaata agtataattt gtttctatta tgtataagtt aagctaatta cttattttat
     3121 aatacaacat gactgttttt aaagtacaaa ataagtttat ttttgtaaaa gagagaatgt
     3181 ttaaaagttt tgttacttta gaagaaattt tgagtttttg ttttttttta ataaataaat
     3241 aaacataaat aaattgtttg ttgaatttgg atccactagt tctagagcgg ccgccaccgc
     3301 ggtggagctc cagcttttgt tccctttagt gagggttaat tgcgcgcttg gcgtaatcat
     3361 ggtcatagct gtttcctgtg tgaaattgtt atccgctcac aattccacac aacatacgag
     3421 ccggaagcat aaagtgtaaa gcctggggtg cctaatgagt gagctaactc acattaattg
     3481 cgttgcgctc actgcccgct ttccagtcgg gaaacctgtc gtgccagctg cattaatgaa
     3541 tcggccaacg cgcggggaga ggcggtttgc gtattgggcg ctcttccgct tcctcgctca
     3601 ctgactcgct gcgctcggtc gttcggctgc ggcgagcggt atcagctcac tcaaaggcgg
     3661 taatacggtt atccacagaa tcaggggata acgcaggaaa gaacatgtga gcaaaaggcc
     3721 agcaaaaggc caggaaccgt aaaaaggccg cgttgctggc gtttttccat aggctccgcc
     3781 cccctgacga gcatcacaaa aatcgacgct caagtcagag gtggcgaaac ccgacaggac
     3841 tataaagata ccaggcgttt ccccctggaa gctccctcgt gcgctctcct gttccgaccc
     3901 tgccgcttac cggatacctg tccgcctttc tcccttcggg aagcgtggcg ctttctcata
     3961 gctcacgctg taggtatctc agttcggtgt aggtcgttcg ctccaagctg ggctgtgtgc
     4021 acgaaccccc cgttcagccc gaccgctgcg ccttatccgg taactatcgt cttgagtcca
     4081 acccggtaag acacgactta tcgccactgg cagcagccac tggtaacagg attagcagag
     4141 cgaggtatgt aggcggtgct acagagttct tgaagtggtg gcctaactac ggctacacta
     4201 gaaggacagt atttggtatc tgcgctctgc tgaagccagt taccttcgga aaaagagttg
     4261 gtagctcttg atccggcaaa caaaccaccg ctggtagcgg tggttttttt gtttgcaagc
     4321 agcagattac gcgcagaaaa aaaggatctc aagaagatcc tttgatcttt tctacggggt
     4381 ctgacgctca gtggaacgaa aactcacgtt aagggatttt ggtcatgaga ttatcaaaaa
     4441 ggatcttcac ctagatcctt ttaaattaaa aatgaagttt taaatcaatc taaagtatat
     4501 atgagtaaac ttggtctgac agttaccaat gcttaatcag tgaggcacct atctcagcga
     4561 tctgtctatt tcgttcatcc atagttgcct gactccccgt cgtgtagata actacgatac
     4621 gggagggctt accatctggc cccagtgctg caatgatacc gcgagaccca cgctcaccgg
     4681 ctccagattt atcagcaata aaccagccag ccggaagggc cgagcgcaga agtggtcctg
     4741 caactttatc cgcctccatc cagtctatta attgttgccg ggaagctaga gtaagtagtt
     4801 cgccagttaa tagtttgcgc aacgttgttg ccattgctac aggcatcgtg gtgtcacgct
     4861 cgtcgtttgg tatggcttca ttcagctccg gttcccaacg atcaaggcga gttacatgat
     4921 cccccatgtt gtgcaaaaaa gcggttagct ccttcggtcc tccgatcgtt gtcagaagta
     4981 agttggccgc agtgttatca ctcatggtta tggcagcact gcataattct cttactgtca
     5041 tgccatccgt aagatgcttt tctgtgactg gtgagtactc aaccaagtca ttctgagaat
     5101 agtgtatgcg gcgaccgagt tgctcttgcc cggcgtcaat acgggataat accgcgccac
     5161 atagcagaac tttaaaagtg ctcatcattg gaaaacgttc ttcggggcga aaactctcaa
     5221 ggatcttacc gctgttgaga tccagttcga tgtaacccac tcgtgcaccc aactgatctt
     5281 cagcatcttt tactttcacc agcgtttctg ggtgagcaaa aacaggaagg caaaatgccg
     5341 caaaaaaggg aataagggcg acacggaaat gttgaatact catactcttc ctttttcaat
     5401 attattgaag catttatcag ggttattgtc tcatgagcgg atacatattt gaatgtattt
     5461 agaaaaataa acaaataggg gttccgcgca catttccccg aaaagtgcca c
//
LOCUS       Plasmid_-_pAVOIA        2485 bp    DNA     circular UNA 21-DEC-2017
DEFINITION  Vector [25] in Supplementary Table 8.
ACCESSION   urn.local...1467882539879.69
VERSION     urn.local...1467882539879.69
KEYWORDS    .
SOURCE      
  ORGANISM  
            .
FEATURES             Location/Qualifiers
     SRIF_Element    1..6
                     /created_by="User"
                     /modified_by="User"
                     /label="AatII"
     misc_feature    7..10
                     /created_by="User"
                     /label="piggyBac 3' TTAA"
                     /note="Geneious type: PiggyBac Element"
     misc_feature    complement(11..245)
                     /created_by="User"
                     /modified_by="User"
                     /label="piggyBac 3' Terminal Repeat"
                     /note="Geneious type: PiggyBac Element"
     SRIF_Element    246..259
                     /created_by="User"
                     /modified_by="User"
                     /label="PmeI --- XmaI"
     spacer          260..277
                     /created_by="User"
                     /modified_by="User"
                     /label="FREDDY Spacer (#1)"
     SRIF_Element    278..297
                     /created_by="User"
                     /modified_by="User"
                     /label="SpeI --- PmeI --- HindIII"
     spacer          298..315
                     /created_by="User"
                     /modified_by="User"
                     /label="FREDDY Spacer (#2)"
     SRIF_Element    316..335
                     /created_by="User"
                     /modified_by="User"
                     /label="XbaI --- PmeI --- XhoI"
     spacer          336..353
                     /created_by="User"
                     /modified_by="User"
                     /label="FREDDY Spacer (#3)"
     SRIF_Element    354..373
                     /created_by="User"
                     /modified_by="User"
                     /label="NheI --- PmeI --- AflII"
     spacer          374..391
                     /created_by="User"
                     /modified_by="User"
                     /label="FREDDY Spacer (#4)"
     SRIF_Element    392..405
                     /created_by="User"
                     /modified_by="User"
                     /label="AvrII --- PmeI"
     misc_feature    406..715
                     /created_by="User"
                     /modified_by="User"
                     /label="piggyBac 5' Terminal Repeat"
                     /note="Geneious type: PiggyBac Element"
     misc_feature    716..719
                     /created_by="User"
                     /label="piggyBac 5' TTAA"
                     /note="Geneious type: PiggyBac Element"
     SRIF_Element    720..725
                     /created_by="User"
                     /modified_by="User"
                     /label="PciI"
     rep_origin      766..1380
                     /note="replicon of pMB1"
                     /Transferred_From="pUC57"
                     /Transferred_Similarity="100.00%"
                     /modified_by="User"
                     /label="Origin of Replication"
     ORF             complement(1540..2355)
                     /created_by="User"
                     /X-Transferred_From="pUC57-Kan"
                     /X-Transferred_Similarity="99.75%"
                     /Transferred_From="pUCKan Blue Heron"
                     /Transferred_Similarity="98.53%"
                     /modified_by="User"
                     /label="Neomycin Phosphotransferase (KanR) ORF"
     promoter        complement(2356..2460)
                     /created_by="User"
                     /Transferred_From="pUC57"
                     /Transferred_Similarity="100.00%"
                     /modified_by="User"
                     /label="Beta-Lactamase Promoter"
ORIGIN      
        1 gacgtcttaa ccctagaaag ataatcatat tgtgacgtac gttaaagata atcatgcgta
       61 aaattgacgc atgtgtttta tcggtctgta tatcgaggtt tatttattaa tttgaataga
      121 tattaagttt tattatattt acacttacat actaataata aattcaacaa acaatttatt
      181 tatgtttatt tatttattaa aaaaaaacaa aaactcaaaa tttcttctat aaagtaacaa
      241 aacttgttta aaccccgggt ttagggaaga tgattatact agtgtttaaa caagcttttt
      301 agggaagatg attattctag agtttaaacc tcgagtttag ggaagatgat tatgctagcg
      361 tttaaacctt aagtttaggg aagatgatta tcctagggtt taaactgata tctataacaa
      421 gaaaatatat atataataag ttatcacgta agtagaacat gaaataacaa tataattatc
      481 gtatgagtta aatcttaaaa gtcacgtaaa agataatcat gcgtcatttt gactcacgcg
      541 gtcgttatag ttcaaaatca gtgacactta ccgcattgac aagcacgcct cacgggagct
      601 ccaagcggcg actgagatgt cctaaatgca cagcgacgga ttcgcgctat ttagaaagag
      661 agagcaatat ttcaagaatg catgcgtcaa ttttacgcag actatctttc tagggttaaa
      721 catgtgagca aaaggccagc aaaaggccag gaaccgtaaa aaggccgcgt tgctggcgtt
      781 tttccatagg ctccgccccc ctgacgagca tcacaaaaat cgacgctcaa gtcagaggtg
      841 gcgaaacccg acaggactat aaagatacca ggcgtttccc cctggaagct ccctcgtgcg
      901 ctctcctgtt ccgaccctgc cgcttaccgg atacctgtcc gcctttctcc cttcgggaag
      961 cgtggcgctt tctcatagct cacgctgtag gtatctcagt tcggtgtagg tcgttcgctc
     1021 caagctgggc tgtgtgcacg aaccccccgt tcagcccgac cgctgcgcct tatccggtaa
     1081 ctatcgtctt gagtccaacc cggtaagaca cgacttatcg ccactggcag cagccactgg
     1141 taacaggatt agcagagcga ggtatgtagg cggtgctaca gagttcttga agtggtggcc
     1201 taactacggc tacactagaa gaacagtatt tggtatctgc gctctgctga agccagttac
     1261 cttcggaaaa agagttggta gctcttgatc cggcaaacaa accaccgctg gtagcggtgg
     1321 tttttttgtt tgcaagcagc agattacgcg cagaaaaaaa ggatctcaag aagatccttt
     1381 gatcttttct acggggtctg acgctcagtg gaacgaaaac tcacgttaag ggattttggt
     1441 catgagatta tcaaaaagga tcttcaccta gatcctttta aattaaaaat gaagttttaa
     1501 atcaatctaa agtatatatg agtaaacttg gtctgacagt tagaaaaact catcgagcat
     1561 caaatgaaac tgcaatttat tcatatcagg attatcaata ccatattttt gaaaaagccg
     1621 tttctgtaat gaaggagaaa actcaccgag gcagttccat aggatggcaa gatcctggta
     1681 tcggtctgcg attccgactc gtccaacatc aatacaacct attaatttcc cctcgtcaaa
     1741 aataaggtta tcaagtgaga aatcaccatg agtgacgact gaatccggtg agaatggcaa
     1801 aagtttatgc atttctttcc agacttgttc aacaggccag ccattacgct cgtcatcaaa
     1861 atcactcgca tcaaccaaac cgttattcat tcgtgattgc gcctgagcga gacgaaatac
     1921 gcgatcgctg ttaaaaggac aattacaaac aggaatcgaa tgcaaccggc gcaggaacac
     1981 tgccagcgca tcaacaatat tttcacctga atcaggatat tcttctaata cctggaatgc
     2041 tgttttccca gggatcgcag tggtgagtaa ccatgcatca tcaggagtac ggataaaatg
     2101 cttgatggtc ggaagaggca taaattccgt cagccagttt agtctgacca tctcatctgt
     2161 aacatcattg gcaacgctac ctttgccatg tttcagaaac aactctggcg catcgggctt
     2221 cccatacaat cgatagattg tcgcacctga ttgcccgaca ttatcgcgag cccatttata
     2281 cccatataaa tcagcatcca tgttggaatt taatcgcggc ctagagcaag acgtttcccg
     2341 ttgaatatgg ctcatactct tcctttttca atattattga agcatttatc agggttattg
     2401 tctcatgagc ggatacatat ttgaatgtat ttagaaaaat aaacaaatag gggttccgcg
     2461 cacatttccc cgaaaagtgc cacct
//
LOCUS       Plasmid_-_pAVOIA        5781 bp    DNA     circular UNA 21-DEC-2017
DEFINITION  Vector [16] in Supplementary Table 8.
ACCESSION   urn.local...1513781166663.298
VERSION     urn.local...1513781166663.298
KEYWORDS    .
SOURCE      
  ORGANISM  
            .
FEATURES             Location/Qualifiers
     SRIF_Element    1..6
                     /created_by="User"
                     /modified_by="User"
                     /label="AatII"
     misc_feature    7..10
                     /created_by="User"
                     /modified_by="User"
                     /label="piggyBac 3' TTAA"
                     /note="Geneious type: PiggyBac Element"
     misc_feature    complement(11..245)
                     /created_by="User"
                     /modified_by="User"
                     /label="piggyBac 3' Terminal Repeat"
                     /note="Geneious type: PiggyBac Element"
     SRIF_Element    246..259
                     /created_by="User"
                     /modified_by="User"
                     /label="PmeI --- XmaI"
     spacer          260..277
                     /created_by="User"
                     /modified_by="User"
                     /label="FREDDY Spacer (#1)"
     SRIF_Element    278..297
                     /created_by="User"
                     /modified_by="User"
                     /label="SpeI --- PmeI --- HindIII"
     spacer          298..315
                     /created_by="User"
                     /Transferred_From="Element - (8) S (8) NLS (8+1) {G-487}
                     (8) SV40 (BamHI), Element - (8) S (8) NLS (8+1) {R-559}
                     (8) SV40 (BamHI)"
                     /Transferred_Similarity="100.00%"
                     /modified_by="User"
                     /label="FREDDY Spacer (#2)"
     SRIF_Element    316..335
                     /created_by="User"
                     /modified_by="User"
                     /label="XbaI --- PmeI --- XhoI"
     polyA_signal    complement(336..579)
                     /created_by="User"
                     /modified_by="User"
                     /label="SV40 Poly(A)"
     ORF             complement(580..1635)
                     /created_by="User"
                     /modified_by="User"
                     /label="NLS-Cre ORF"
     promoter        complement(1636..2367)
                     /created_by="User"
                     /modified_by="User"
                     /label="Tribolium HSP68 Promoter"
     SRIF_Element    2368..2387
                     /created_by="User"
                     /modified_by="User"
                     /label="NheI --- PmeI --- AflII"
     Lox_Element     complement(2388..2421)
                     /created_by="User"
                     /label="LoxN Site"
     polyA_signal    complement(2422..2662)
                     /created_by="User"
                     /modified_by="User"
                     /label="SV40 Poly(A)"
     ORF             complement(2663..3370)
                     /created_by="User"
                     /modified_by="User"
                     /label="mCherry ORF"
     promoter        complement(3374..3653)
                     /created_by="User"
                     /modified_by="User"
                     /label="3�P3 Artificial Promoter"
     Lox_Element     3654..3687
                     /created_by="User"
                     /label="LoxP Site"
     SRIF_Element    3688..3701
                     /created_by="User"
                     /modified_by="User"
                     /label="AvrII --- PmeI"
     misc_feature    3702..4011
                     /created_by="User"
                     /modified_by="User"
                     /label="piggyBac 5' Terminal Repeat"
                     /note="Geneious type: PiggyBac Element"
     misc_feature    4012..4015
                     /created_by="User"
                     /label="piggyBac 5' TTAA"
                     /note="Geneious type: PiggyBac Element"
     SRIF_Element    4016..4021
                     /created_by="User"
                     /modified_by="User"
                     /label="PciI"
     rep_origin      4062..4676
                     /note="replicon of pMB1"
                     /Transferred_From="pUC57"
                     /Transferred_Similarity="100.00%"
                     /modified_by="User"
                     /label="Origin of Replication"
     ORF             complement(4836..5651)
                     /created_by="User"
                     /X-Transferred_From="pUC57-Kan"
                     /X-Transferred_Similarity="99.75%"
                     /Transferred_From="pUCKan Blue Heron"
                     /Transferred_Similarity="98.53%"
                     /modified_by="User"
                     /label="Neomycin Phosphotransferase (KanR) ORF"
     promoter        complement(5652..5756)
                     /created_by="User"
                     /Transferred_From="pUC57"
                     /Transferred_Similarity="100.00%"
                     /modified_by="User"
                     /label="Beta-Lactamase Promoter"
ORIGIN      
        1 gacgtcttaa ccctagaaag ataatcatat tgtgacgtac gttaaagata atcatgcgta
       61 aaattgacgc atgtgtttta tcggtctgta tatcgaggtt tatttattaa tttgaataga
      121 tattaagttt tattatattt acacttacat actaataata aattcaacaa acaatttatt
      181 tatgtttatt tatttattaa aaaaaaacaa aaactcaaaa tttcttctat aaagtaacaa
      241 aacttgttta aaccccgggt ttagggaaga tgattatact agtgtttaaa caagcttttt
      301 agggaagatg attattctag agtttaaacc tcgagtaaga tacattgatg agtttggaca
      361 aaccacaact agaatgcagt gaaaaaaatg ctttatttgt gaaatttgtg atgctattgc
      421 tttatttgta accattataa gctgcaataa acaagttaac aacaacaatt gcattcattt
      481 tatgtttcag gttcaggggg aggtgtggga ggttttttaa agcaagtaaa acctctacaa
      541 atgtggtatg gctgattatg atctagagtc gcggccgcac taatcgccat cttccagcag
      601 gcgcaccatt gcccctgttt cactatccag gttacggata tagttcatga caatatttac
      661 attggtccag ccaccagctt gcatgatctc cggtattgaa actccagcgc gggccatatc
      721 tcgcgcggct ccgacacggg cactgtgtcc agaccaggcc aggtatctct gaccagagtc
      781 atccttagcg ccgtaaatca atcgatgagt tgcttcaaaa atcccttcca gggcgcgagt
      841 tgatagctgg ctggtggcag atggcgcggc aacaccattt tttctgaccc ggcaaaacag
      901 gtagttattc ggatcatcag ctacaccaga gacggaaatc catcgctcga ccagtttagt
      961 tacccccagg ctaagtgcct tctctacacc tgcggtgcta accagcgttt tcgttctgcc
     1021 aatatggatt aacattctcc caccgtcagt acgtgagata tctttaaccc tgatcctggc
     1081 aatttcggct atacgtaaca gggtgttata agcaatcccc agaaatgcca gattacgtat
     1141 atcctggcag cgatcgctat tttccatgag tgaacgaacc tggtcgaaat cagtgcgttc
     1201 gaacgctaga gcctgttttg cacgttcacc ggcatcaacg ttttcttttc ggatccgccg
     1261 cataaccagt gaaacagcat tgctgtcact tggtcgtggc agcccggacc gacgatgaag
     1321 catgtttagc tggcccaaat gttgctggat agtttttact gccagaccgc gcgcctgaag
     1381 atatagaaga taatcgcgaa catcttcagg ttctgcggga aaccatttcc ggttattcaa
     1441 cttgcaccat gccgcccacg accggcaaac ggacagaagc attttccagg tatgctcaga
     1501 aaacgcctgg cgatccctga acatgtccat caggttcttg cgaacctcat cactcgttgc
     1561 atcgaccggt aatgcaggca aattttggtg tacggtcagt aaattggaca ccttcctctt
     1621 cttcttgggg gccatttttg cacttttgga tttactttga attcactagt aaataattca
     1681 ctcaactttg ttaaagtcgc tttgaaaatt tgctttgagt cgcttgctta gctttgttgc
     1741 tttcgcttcg cttgattcaa attcactgac aacgcgccgc gagaccgcgc ttatatatga
     1801 aacggggaat tcgtctcgaa cttcaccgaa tgatctcgaa gtttccattg atttgcgttt
     1861 gaattttctc gaatttttat ttttaaaacg gccttttcgg tattattcat gctatttccg
     1921 taaagataaa ggagaatagt ggaaactggt tgtgccctaa tttatttcaa cttccaaaat
     1981 aaaaacaatc attatatatt aatgcattta aaaaaaaacg ttacataacg aatgagttgt
     2041 tgactatttt atgtttattt ttaatttggt aaagttcggc aatattatga atgagtagtg
     2101 aattgttttg atttcatata catatgccaa agttggattg tcatagcaat tttaataaaa
     2161 caattttcct attttttttc tttttaaact tattaatagg tctttaagta aaatgtttta
     2221 gattaatcct tatttttact tttatcgttt ataatcaatt acttttacag aagatgccta
     2281 aataatagtg attaataata aataaagaac aattttttat tgaaggttga aatttttatt
     2341 tttattaaga ccttcggtcc cgactttgct agcgtttaaa ccttaagata acttcgtata
     2401 aggtatacta tacgaagtta tgatccagac atgataagat acattgatga gtttggacaa
     2461 accacaacta gaatgcagtg aaaaaaatgc tttatttgtg aaatttgtga tgctattgct
     2521 ttatttgtaa ccattataag ctgcaataaa caagttaaca acaacaattg cattcatttt
     2581 atgtttcagg ttcaggggga ggtgtgggag gttttttaaa gcaagtaaaa cctctacaaa
     2641 tgtggtatgg ctgattatga tcttatttgt acagttcgtc catgccgccg gtcgagtgcc
     2701 tgccttcggc cctttcgtat tgttccacaa tggtgtagtc ttcgttgtgc gaggtaatgt
     2761 ccagtttaat gttcacgttg taggcgccgg gcagttgcac gggtttcttg gctttgtagg
     2821 tggttttcac ttcggcgtcg tagtggccgc cgtctttcag tttcagcctt tgtttaattt
     2881 cgcctttcag ggcgccgtct tcggggtaca tcctttccga cgaggcttcc cagcccatgg
     2941 ttttcttttg catcacgggg ccgtccgagg ggaagttggt gcccctcagt ttcactttgt
     3001 aaatgaattc gccgtcttgc agcgacgagt cttgggtcac ggtcaccacg ccgccgtctt
     3061 cgaagttcat caccctttcc catttgaagc cttcggggaa cgacagtttc aggtagtcgg
     3121 gaatgtcggc ggggtgtttc acgtaggctt tcgagccgta catgaattgg ggcgacagaa
     3181 tgtcccaggc gaagggcagg gggccgcctt tggtcacttt cagtttggcg gtttgggtgc
     3241 cttcgtaggg cctgccttcg ccttcgcctt caatttcgaa ttcgtggccg ttcaccgagc
     3301 cttccatgtg cactttgaac ctcatgaatt ctttaataat ggccatgttg tcttcttcgc
     3361 ctttcgacat tttggtggcg accggtggat cgtaccgtcg actctagcgg taccccgatt
     3421 gtttagcttg ttcagctgcg cttgtttatt tgcttagctt tcgcttagcg acgtgttcac
     3481 tttgcttgtt tgaattgaat tgtcgctccg tagacgaagc gcctctattt atactccggc
     3541 ggtcgagggt tcgaaatcga ttagcttgga ctctaattga attagtctct aattgaatta
     3601 gtctctaatt gaattagatc cccggccgag ctcgaattaa ccattgtggg aacataactt
     3661 cgtatagcat acattatacg aagttatcct agggtttaaa ctgatatcta taacaagaaa
     3721 atatatatat aataagttat cacgtaagta gaacatgaaa taacaatata attatcgtat
     3781 gagttaaatc ttaaaagtca cgtaaaagat aatcatgcgt cattttgact cacgcggtcg
     3841 ttatagttca aaatcagtga cacttaccgc attgacaagc acgcctcacg ggagctccaa
     3901 gcggcgactg agatgtccta aatgcacagc gacggattcg cgctatttag aaagagagag
     3961 caatatttca agaatgcatg cgtcaatttt acgcagacta tctttctagg gttaaacatg
     4021 tgagcaaaag gccagcaaaa ggccaggaac cgtaaaaagg ccgcgttgct ggcgtttttc
     4081 cataggctcc gcccccctga cgagcatcac aaaaatcgac gctcaagtca gaggtggcga
     4141 aacccgacag gactataaag ataccaggcg tttccccctg gaagctccct cgtgcgctct
     4201 cctgttccga ccctgccgct taccggatac ctgtccgcct ttctcccttc gggaagcgtg
     4261 gcgctttctc atagctcacg ctgtaggtat ctcagttcgg tgtaggtcgt tcgctccaag
     4321 ctgggctgtg tgcacgaacc ccccgttcag cccgaccgct gcgccttatc cggtaactat
     4381 cgtcttgagt ccaacccggt aagacacgac ttatcgccac tggcagcagc cactggtaac
     4441 aggattagca gagcgaggta tgtaggcggt gctacagagt tcttgaagtg gtggcctaac
     4501 tacggctaca ctagaagaac agtatttggt atctgcgctc tgctgaagcc agttaccttc
     4561 ggaaaaagag ttggtagctc ttgatccggc aaacaaacca ccgctggtag cggtggtttt
     4621 tttgtttgca agcagcagat tacgcgcaga aaaaaaggat ctcaagaaga tcctttgatc
     4681 ttttctacgg ggtctgacgc tcagtggaac gaaaactcac gttaagggat tttggtcatg
     4741 agattatcaa aaaggatctt cacctagatc cttttaaatt aaaaatgaag ttttaaatca
     4801 atctaaagta tatatgagta aacttggtct gacagttaga aaaactcatc gagcatcaaa
     4861 tgaaactgca atttattcat atcaggatta tcaataccat atttttgaaa aagccgtttc
     4921 tgtaatgaag gagaaaactc accgaggcag ttccatagga tggcaagatc ctggtatcgg
     4981 tctgcgattc cgactcgtcc aacatcaata caacctatta atttcccctc gtcaaaaata
     5041 aggttatcaa gtgagaaatc accatgagtg acgactgaat ccggtgagaa tggcaaaagt
     5101 ttatgcattt ctttccagac ttgttcaaca ggccagccat tacgctcgtc atcaaaatca
     5161 ctcgcatcaa ccaaaccgtt attcattcgt gattgcgcct gagcgagacg aaatacgcga
     5221 tcgctgttaa aaggacaatt acaaacagga atcgaatgca accggcgcag gaacactgcc
     5281 agcgcatcaa caatattttc acctgaatca ggatattctt ctaatacctg gaatgctgtt
     5341 ttcccaggga tcgcagtggt gagtaaccat gcatcatcag gagtacggat aaaatgcttg
     5401 atggtcggaa gaggcataaa ttccgtcagc cagtttagtc tgaccatctc atctgtaaca
     5461 tcattggcaa cgctaccttt gccatgtttc agaaacaact ctggcgcatc gggcttccca
     5521 tacaatcgat agattgtcgc acctgattgc ccgacattat cgcgagccca tttataccca
     5581 tataaatcag catccatgtt ggaatttaat cgcggcctag agcaagacgt ttcccgttga
     5641 atatggctca tactcttcct ttttcaatat tattgaagca tttatcaggg ttattgtctc
     5701 atgagcggat acatatttga atgtatttag aaaaataaac aaataggggt tccgcgcaca
     5761 tttccccgaa aagtgccacc t
//
LOCUS       Plasmid_-_pBSII-        4971 bp    DNA     circular UNA 21-DEC-2017
DEFINITION  Vector [04] in Supplementary Table 8.
ACCESSION   urn.local...1513847523842.11
VERSION     urn.local...1513847523842.11
KEYWORDS    .
SOURCE      
  ORGANISM  
            .
FEATURES             Location/Qualifiers
     promoter        626..645
                     /created_by="User"
                     /modified_by="User"
                     /label="T7 Promoter"
     ORF             736..2520
                     /created_by="User"
                     /modified_by="User"
                     /label="piggyBac Transposase ORF"
     polyA_signal    2521..2713
                     /created_by="User"
                     /modified_by="User"
                     /label="Poly(A)"
     rep_origin      3209..3823
                     /created_by="User"
                     /modified_by="User"
                     /label="Origin of Replication"
     ORF             complement(3983..4843)
                     /created_by="User"
                     /Transferred_From="Plasmid - pGEM-T Easy, Plasmid -
                     pOF-A5C'-GEM-T Easy, Plasmid - pOF-A5C'H2B-GEM-T Easy,
                     Plasmid - pOF-H2B-GEM-T Easy"
                     /Transferred_Similarity="100.00%"
                     /modified_by="User"
                     /label="Beta-Lactamase (AmpR) ORF"
     promoter        complement(4844..4948)
                     /created_by="User"
                     /label="Beta-Lactamase Promoter"
ORIGIN      
        1 ctaaattgta agcgttaata ttttgttaaa attcgcgtta aatttttgtt aaatcagctc
       61 attttttaac caataggccg aaatcggcaa aatcccttat aaatcaaaag aatagaccga
      121 gatagggtnn nnnnnnnnnn nnnnnnnnnn nnnnnnnnnn nnnnnaaaga acgtggactc
      181 caacgtcaaa ggnnnnnnnn nnnnnnnnnn nnnnnnnnnn nnnnnnnnnn nnnnnnnnnn
      241 ntnnnnnnnn nnnnnnnnnn nnnnnnnnnn nnnnnnnnnn nnnnnnnnnn nnnnnnnnnn
      301 nnnnnnnnnn nnnnnnnnnn nnnnnnnnnn nnngnnnnnn nnnnnnnnnn nnnnnnnnnn
      361 nnnnnnnnnn nnnnnnnnnn nnnnnnnnnn nnnnnnnnnn nnnnnnnnnn nnnnnnnnnn
      421 nnnnnnnnnn nnnnnnnnnn nnnnnnnnnn nnnnnnnncc cattcgccat tcaggctgcg
      481 caactgttgg gaagggcgat cggtgcgggc ctcttcgcta ttacgccagc tggcgaaagg
      541 gggatgtgct gcaaggcgat taagttgggt aacgccaggg ttttcccagt cacgacgttg
      601 taaaacgacg gccagtgagc gcgcgtaata cgactcacta tagggcgaat tgggtaccgg
      661 gccccccctc gaggtcgacg gtatcgataa gcttgatatc gaattcctgc agcccggggg
      721 atcctatata ataaaatggg tagttcttta gacgatgagc atatcctctc tgctcttctg
      781 caaagcgatg acgagcttgt tggtgaggat tctgacagtg aaatatcaga tcacgtaagt
      841 gaagatgacg tccagagcga tacagaagaa gcgtttatag atgaggtaca tgaagtgcag
      901 ccaacgtcaa gcggtagtga aatattagac gaacaaaatg ttattgaaca accaggttct
      961 tcattggctt ctaacagaat cttgaccttg ccacagagga ctattagagg taagaataaa
     1021 cattgttggt caacttcaaa gtccacgagg cgtagccgag tctctgcact gaacattgtc
     1081 agatctcaaa gaggtccgac gcgtatgtgc cgcaatatat atgacccact tttatgcttc
     1141 aaactatttt ttactgatga gataatttcg gaaattgtaa aatggacaaa tgctgagata
     1201 tcattgaaac gtcgggaatc tatgacaggt gctacatttc gtgacacgaa tgaagatgaa
     1261 atctatgctt tctttggtat tctggtaatg acagcagtga gaaaagataa ccacatgtcc
     1321 acagatgacc tctttgatcg atctttgtca atggtgtacg tctctgtaat gagtcgtgat
     1381 cgttttgatt ttttgatacg atgtcttaga atggatgaca aaagtatacg gcccacactt
     1441 cgagaaaacg atgtatttac tcctgttaga aaaatatggg atctctttat ccatcagtgc
     1501 atacaaaatt acactccagg ggctcatttg accatagatg aacagttact tggttttaga
     1561 ggacggtgtc cgtttaggat gtatatccca aacaagccaa gtaagtatgg aataaaaatc
     1621 ctcatgatgt gtgacagtgg tacgaagtat atgataaatg gaatgcctta tttgggaaga
     1681 ggaacacaga ccaacggagt accactcggt gaatactacg tgaaggagtt atcaaagcct
     1741 gtgcacggta gttgtcgtaa tattacgtgt gacaattggt tcacctcaat ccctttggca
     1801 aaaaacttac tacaagaacc gtataagtta accattgtgg gaaccgtgcg atcaaacaaa
     1861 cgcgagatac cggaagtact gaaaaacagt cgctccaggc cagtgggaac atcgatgttt
     1921 tgttttgacg gaccccttac tctcgtctca tataaaccga agccagctaa gatggtatac
     1981 ttattatcat cttgtgatga ggatgcttct atcaacgaaa gtaccggtaa accgcaaatg
     2041 gttatgtatt ataatcaaac taaaggcgga gtggacacgc tagaccaaat gtgttctgtg
     2101 atgacctgca gtaggaagac gaataggtgg cctatggcat tattgtacgg aatgataaac
     2161 attgcctgca taaattcttt tattatatac agccataatg tcagtagcaa gggagaaaag
     2221 gttcaaagtc gcaaaaaatt tatgagaaac ctttacatga gcctgacgtc atcgtttatg
     2281 cgtaagcgtt tagaagctcc tactttgaag agatatttgc gcgataatat ctctaatatt
     2341 ttgccaaatg aagtgcctgg tacatcagat gacagtactg aagagccagt aatgaaaaaa
     2401 cgtacttact gtacttactg cccctctaaa ataaggcgaa aggcaaatgc atcgtgcaaa
     2461 aaatgcaaaa aagttatttg tcgagagcat aatattgata tgtgccaaag ttgtttctga
     2521 ctgactaata agtataattt gtttctatta tgtataagtt aagctaatta cttattttat
     2581 aatacaacat gactgttttt aaagtacaaa ataagtttat ttttgtaaaa gagagaatgt
     2641 ttaaaagttt tgttacttta gaagaaattt tgagtttttg ttttttttta ataaataaat
     2701 aaacataaat aaattgtttg ttgaatttgg atccactagt tctagagcgg ccgccaccgc
     2761 ggtggagctc cagcttttgt tccctttagt gagggttaat tgcgcgcttg gcgtaatcat
     2821 ggtcatagct gtttcctgtg tgaaattgtt atccgctcac aattccacac aacatacgag
     2881 ccggaagcat aaagtgtaaa gcctggggtg cctaatgagt gagctaactc acattaattg
     2941 cgttgcgctc actgcccgct ttccagtcgg gaaacctgtc gtgccagctg cattaatgaa
     3001 tcggccaacg cgcggggaga ggcggtttgc gtattgggcg ctcttccgct tcctcgctca
     3061 ctgactcgct gcgctcggtc gttcggctgc ggcgagcggt atcagctcac tcaaaggcgg
     3121 taatacggtt atccacagaa tcaggggata acgcaggaaa gaacatgtga gcaaaaggcc
     3181 agcaaaaggc caggaaccgt aaaaaggccg cgttgctggc gtttttccat aggctccgcc
     3241 cccctgacga gcatcacaaa aatcgacgct caagtcagag gtggcgaaac ccgacaggac
     3301 tataaagata ccaggcgttt ccccctggaa gctccctcgt gcgctctcct gttccgaccc
     3361 tgccgcttac cggatacctg tccgcctttc tcccttcggg aagcgtggcg ctttctcata
     3421 gctcacgctg taggtatctc agttcggtgt aggtcgttcg ctccaagctg ggctgtgtgc
     3481 acgaaccccc cgttcagccc gaccgctgcg ccttatccgg taactatcgt cttgagtcca
     3541 acccggtaag acacgactta tcgccactgg cagcagccac tggtaacagg attagcagag
     3601 cgaggtatgt aggcggtgct acagagttct tgaagtggtg gcctaactac ggctacacta
     3661 gaaggacagt atttggtatc tgcgctctgc tgaagccagt taccttcgga aaaagagttg
     3721 gtagctcttg atccggcaaa caaaccaccg ctggtagcgg tggttttttt gtttgcaagc
     3781 agcagattac gcgcagaaaa aaaggatctc aagaagatcc tttgatcttt tctacggggt
     3841 ctgacgctca gtggaacgaa aactcacgtt aagggatttt ggtcatgaga ttatcaaaaa
     3901 ggatcttcac ctagatcctt ttaaattaaa aatgaagttt taaatcaatc taaagtatat
     3961 atgagtaaac ttggtctgac agttaccaat gcttaatcag tgaggcacct atctcagcga
     4021 tctgtctatt tcgttcatcc atagttgcct gactccccgt cgtgtagata actacgatac
     4081 gggagggctt accatctggc cccagtgctg caatgatacc gcgagaccca cgctcaccgg
     4141 ctccagattt atcagcaata aaccagccag ccggaagggc cgagcgcaga agtggtcctg
     4201 caactttatc cgcctccatc cagtctatta attgttgccg ggaagctaga gtaagtagtt
     4261 cgccagttaa tagtttgcgc aacgttgttg ccattgctac aggcatcgtg gtgtcacgct
     4321 cgtcgtttgg tatggcttca ttcagctccg gttcccaacg atcaaggcga gttacatgat
     4381 cccccatgtt gtgcaaaaaa gcggttagct ccttcggtcc tccgatcgtt gtcagaagta
     4441 agttggccgc agtgttatca ctcatggtta tggcagcact gcataattct cttactgtca
     4501 tgccatccgt aagatgcttt tctgtgactg gtgagtactc aaccaagtca ttctgagaat
     4561 agtgtatgcg gcgaccgagt tgctcttgcc cggcgtcaat acgggataat accgcgccac
     4621 atagcagaac tttaaaagtg ctcatcattg gaaaacgttc ttcggggcga aaactctcaa
     4681 ggatcttacc gctgttgaga tccagttcga tgtaacccac tcgtgcaccc aactgatctt
     4741 cagcatcttt tactttcacc agcgtttctg ggtgagcaaa aacaggaagg caaaatgccg
     4801 caaaaaaggg aataagggcg acacggaaat gttgaatact catactcttc ctttttcaat
     4861 attattgaag catttatcag ggttattgtc tcatgagcgg atacatattt gaatgtattt
     4921 agaaaaataa acaaataggg gttccgcgca catttccccg aaaagtgcca c
//
LOCUS       Plasmid_-_pGS[#P        4111 bp    DNA     circular     21-DEC-2017
DEFINITION  Vector [02] in Supplementary Table 8.
ACCESSION   urn.local...1513782131410.412
VERSION
KEYWORDS    .
SOURCE      
  ORGANISM  
            .
FEATURES             Location/Qualifiers
     SRIF_Element    370..375
                     /created_by="User"
                     /modified_by="User"
                     /label="HindIII"
     SRIF_Element    376..383
                     /created_by="User"
                     /modified_by="User"
                     /label="AscI"
     SRIF_Element    384..391
                     /created_by="User"
                     /modified_by="User"
                     /label="SwaI"
     SRIF_Element    392..397
                     /created_by="User"
                     /modified_by="User"
                     /label="BtgZI"
     spacer          398..415
                     /created_by="User"
                     /Transferred_From="Element - (8) S (8) NLS (8+1) {G-487}
                     (8) SV40 (BamHI), Element - (8) S (8) NLS (8+1) {R-559}
                     (8) SV40 (BamHI)"
                     /Transferred_Similarity="100.00%"
                     /modified_by="User"
                     /label="FREDDY Spacer (#P)"
     SRIF_Element    416..428
                     /created_by="User"
                     /Transferred_From="Element - (8) S (8) NLS (8+1) {G-487}
                     (8) SV40 (BamHI), Element - (8) S (8) NLS (8+1) {R-559}
                     (8) SV40 (BamHI)"
                     /Transferred_Similarity="100.00%"
                     /modified_by="User"
                     /label="BtgZI and FseI  Hybrid"
     ORF             432..482
                     /created_by="User"
                     /modified_by="User"
                     /label="#O (Lifeact) ORF"
     SRIF_Element    483..490
                     /created_by="User"
                     /modified_by="User"
                     /label="NotI"
     ORF             492..1205
                     /created_by="User"
                     /modified_by="User"
                     /label="mEmerald ORF"
     SRIF_Element    1206..1213
                     /created_by="User"
                     /modified_by="User"
                     /label="SbfI"
     polyA_signal    1214..2190
                     /created_by="User"
                     /Transferred_From="Element - (LoxP-R) 3xP3-{O-549}
                     (LoxN-F), Element - (LoxP-R) 3xP3-{R-587} (LoxN-F)"
                     /Transferred_Similarity="100.00%"
                     /modified_by="User"
                     /label="SV40 Poly(A)"
     SRIF_Element    2197..2202
                     /created_by="User"
                     /modified_by="User"
                     /label="XbaI"
     rep_origin      2371..3038
                     /vntifkey=33
                     /modified_by="User"
                     /label="Origin of Replication"
     ORF             complement(3189..3983)
                     /created_by="User"
                     /modified_by="User"
                     /label="Neomycin Phosphotransferase (KanR) ORF"
     promoter        complement(3984..4088)
                     /created_by="User"
                     /modified_by="User"
                     /label="Beta-Lactamase Promoter"
ORIGIN      
        1 ctaaattgta agcgttaata ttttgttaaa attcgcgtta aatttttgtt aaatcagctc
       61 attttttaac caataggccg aaatcggcaa aatcccttat aaatcaaaag aatagaccga
      121 gatagggttg agtggccgct acagggcgct cccattcgcc attcaggctg cgcaactgtt
      181 gggaagggcg tttcggtgcg ggcctcttcg ctattacgcc agctggcgaa agggggatgt
      241 gctgcaaggc gattaagttg ggtaacgcca gggttttccc agtcacgacg ttgtaaaacg
      301 acggccagtg agcgcgacgt aatacgactc actatagggc gaattgaagg aaggccgtca
      361 aggccgcata agcttggcgc gccatttaaa tcatcgcttt agggaagatg attatgcgat
      421 ggccggccaa aatgggcgtg gccgacttga ttaaaaaatt cgaatcgatt tcgaaagaag
      481 aagcggccgc ctcgaaaggc gaagaattgt tcaccggcgt ggtgcccatt ttggtggaat
      541 tggacggcga cgtgaacggc cacaaattct cggtgtcggg cgaaggcgaa ggcgacgcca
      601 cctacggcaa attgaccttg aaattcattt gtaccaccgg caaattgccc gtgccctggc
      661 ccaccttggt gaccaccttg acctacggcg tgcaatgttt cgccaggtac cccgaccaca
      721 tgaaacaaca cgacttcttc aaatcggcca tgcccgaagg ctacgtgcaa gaaaggacca
      781 ttttcttcaa agacgacggc aactacaaaa ccagggccga agtgaaattc gaaggcgaca
      841 ccttggtgaa caggattgaa ttgaaaggca ttgacttcaa agaagacggc aacattttgg
      901 gccacaaatt ggaatacaac tacaactcgc acaaagtgta cattaccgcc gacaaacaaa
      961 agaacggcat taaagtgaac ttcaaaacca ggcacaacat tgaagacggc tcggtgcaat
     1021 tggccgacca ctaccaacaa aacaccccca ttggcgacgg ccccgtgttg ttgcccgaca
     1081 accactactt gtcgacccaa tcgaaattgt cgaaagaccc caacgaaaag agggaccaca
     1141 tggtgttgtt ggaattcgtg accgccgccg gcattacctt gggcatggac gaattgtaca
     1201 aataacctgc agggatcata atcagccata ccacatttgt agaggtttta cttgctttaa
     1261 aaaacctccc acacctcccc ctgaacctga aacataaaat gaatgcaatt gttgttgtta
     1321 acttgtttat tgcagcttat aatggttaca aataaagcaa tagcatcaca aatttcacaa
     1381 ataaagcatt tttttcactg cattctagtt gtggtttgtc caaactcatc aatgtatctt
     1441 atcatgtctg gatccccagg aagctcctct gtgtcctcat aaaccctaac ctcctctact
     1501 tgagaggaca ttccaatcat aggctgccca tccaccctct gtgtcctcct gttaattagg
     1561 tcacttaaca aaaaggaaat tgggtagggg tttttcacag accgctttct aagggtaatt
     1621 ttaaaatatc tgggaagtcc cttccactgc tgtgttccag aagtgttggt aaacagccca
     1681 caaatgtcaa cagcagaaac atacaagctg tcagctttgc acaagggccc aacaccctgc
     1741 tcatcaagaa gcactgtggt tgctgtgtta gtaatgtgca aaacaggagg cacattttcc
     1801 ccacctgtgt aggttccaaa atatctagtg ttttcatttt tacttggatc aggaacccag
     1861 cactccactg gataagcatt atccttatcc aaaacagcct tgtggtcagt gttcatctgc
     1921 tgactgtcaa ctgtagcatt ttttggggtt acagtttgag caggatattt ggtcctgtag
     1981 tttgctaaca caccctgcag ctccaaaggt tccccaccaa cagcaaaaaa atgaaaattt
     2041 gacccttgaa tgggttttcc agcaccattt tcatgagttt tttgtgtccc tgaatgcaag
     2101 tttaacatag cagttacccc aataacctca gttttaacag taacagcttc ccacatcaaa
     2161 atatttccac aggttaagtc ctcatttaaa ggatcctcta gactgggcct catgggcctt
     2221 cctttcactg cccgctttcc agtcgggaaa cctgtcgtgc cagctgcatt aacatggtca
     2281 tagctgtttc cttgcgtatt gggcgctctc cgcttcctcg ctcactgact cgctgcgctc
     2341 ggtcgttcgg gtaaagcctg gggtgcctaa tgagcaaaag gccagcaaaa ggccaggaac
     2401 cgtaaaaagg ccgcgttgct ggcgtttttc cataggctcc gcccccctga cgagcatcac
     2461 aaaaatcgac gctcaagtca gaggtggcga aacccgacag gactataaag ataccaggcg
     2521 tttccccctg gaagctccct cgtgcgctct cctgttccga ccctgccgct taccggatac
     2581 ctgtccgcct ttctcccttc gggaagcgtg gcgctttctc atagctcacg ctgtaggtat
     2641 ctcagttcgg tgtaggtcgt tcgctccaag ctgggctgtg tgcacgaacc ccccgttcag
     2701 cccgaccgct gcgccttatc cggtaactat cgtcttgagt ccaacccggt aagacacgac
     2761 ttatcgccac tggcagcagc cactggtaac aggattagca gagcgaggta tgtaggcggt
     2821 gctacagagt tcttgaagtg gtggcctaac tacggctaca ctagaagaac agtatttggt
     2881 atctgcgctc tgctgaagcc agttaccttc ggaaaaagag ttggtagctc ttgatccggc
     2941 aaacaaacca ccgctggtag cggtggtttt tttgtttgca agcagcagat tacgcgcaga
     3001 aaaaaaggat ctcaagaaga tcctttgatc ttttctacgg ggtctgacgc tcagtggaac
     3061 gaaaactcac gttaagggat tttggtcatg agattatcaa aaaggatctt cacctagatc
     3121 cttttaaatt aaaaatgaag ttttaaatca atctaaagta tatatgagta aacttggtct
     3181 gacagttatt agaaaaattc atccagcaga cgataaaacg caatacgctg gctatccggt
     3241 gccgcaatgc catacagcac cagaaaacga tccgcccatt cgccgcccag ttcttccgca
     3301 atatcacggg tggccagcgc aatatcctga taacgatccg ccacgcccag acggccgcaa
     3361 tcaataaagc cgctaaaacg gccattttcc accataatgt tcggcaggca cgcatcacca
     3421 tgggtcacca ccagatcttc gccatccggc atgctcgctt tcagacgcgc aaacagctct
     3481 gccggtgcca ggccctgatg ttcttcatcc agatcatcct gatccaccag gcccgcttcc
     3541 atacgggtac gcgcacgttc aatacgatgt ttcgcctgat gatcaaacgg acaggtcgcc
     3601 gggtccaggg tatgcagacg acgcatggca tccgccataa tgctcacttt ttctgccggc
     3661 gccagatggc tagacagcag atcctgaccc ggcacttcgc ccagcagcag ccaatcacgg
     3721 cccgcttcgg tcaccacatc cagcaccgcc gcacacggaa caccggtggt ggccagccag
     3781 ctcagacgcg ccgcttcatc ctgcagctcg ttcagcgcac cgctcagatc ggttttcaca
     3841 aacagcaccg gacgaccctg cgcgctcaga cgaaacaccg ccgcatcaga gcagccaatg
     3901 gtctgctgcg cccaatcata gccaaacaga cgttccaccc acgctgccgg gctacccgca
     3961 tgcaggccat cctgttcaat catactcttc ctttttcaat attattgaag catttatcag
     4021 ggttattgtc tcatgagcgg atacatattt gaatgtattt agaaaaataa acaaataggg
     4081 gttccgcgca catttccccg aaaagtgcca c
//
LOCUS       Plasmid_-_pGS[AC        4928 bp    DNA     circular     21-DEC-2017
DEFINITION  Vector [03] in Supplementary Table 8.
ACCESSION   urn.local...1513783659443.509
VERSION
KEYWORDS    .
SOURCE      
  ORGANISM  
            .
FEATURES             Location/Qualifiers
     SRIF_Element    370..375
                     /created_by="User"
                     /modified_by="User"
                     /label="XhoI"
     Lox_Element     complement(376..409)
                     /created_by="User"
                     /modified_by="User"
                     /label="LoxN Site"
     polyA_signal    complement(410..650)
                     /created_by="User"
                     /modified_by="User"
                     /label="SV40 Poly(A)"
     ORF             complement(651..1367)
                     /created_by="User"
                     /modified_by="User"
                     /label="mCerulean2 ORF"
     promoter        complement(1371..1650)
                     /created_by="User"
                     /modified_by="User"
                     /label="3�P3 Artificial Promoter"
     Lox_Element     1651..1684
                     /created_by="User"
                     /modified_by="User"
                     /label="LoxP Site"
     SRIF_Element    1685..1704
                     /created_by="User"
                     /modified_by="User"
                     /label="NheI --- PmeI --- AflII"
     Lox_Element     complement(1705..1738)
                     /created_by="User"
                     /modified_by="User"
                     /label="LoxN Site"
     polyA_signal    complement(1739..1979)
                     /created_by="User"
                     /modified_by="User"
                     /label="SV40 Poly(A)"
     ORF             complement(1980..2696)
                     /created_by="User"
                     /modified_by="User"
                     /label="mVenus ORF"
     promoter        complement(2700..2979)
                     /created_by="User"
                     /modified_by="User"
                     /label="3�P3 Artificial Promoter"
     Lox_Element     2980..3013
                     /created_by="User"
                     /modified_by="User"
                     /label="LoxP Site"
     SRIF_Element    3014..3019
                     /created_by="User"
                     /modified_by="User"
                     /label="AvrII"
     rep_origin      3188..3855
                     /vntifkey=33
                     /modified_by="User"
                     /label="Origin of Replication"
     ORF             complement(4006..4800)
                     /created_by="User"
                     /modified_by="User"
                     /label="Neomycin Phosphotransferase (KanR) ORF"
     promoter        complement(4801..4905)
                     /created_by="User"
                     /modified_by="User"
                     /label="Beta-Lactamase Promoter"
ORIGIN      
        1 ctaaattgta agcgttaata ttttgttaaa attcgcgtta aatttttgtt aaatcagctc
       61 attttttaac caataggccg aaatcggcaa aatcccttat aaatcaaaag aatagaccga
      121 gatagggttg agtggccgct acagggcgct cccattcgcc attcaggctg cgcaactgtt
      181 gggaagggcg tttcggtgcg ggcctcttcg ctattacgcc agctggcgaa agggggatgt
      241 gctgcaaggc gattaagttg ggtaacgcca gggttttccc agtcacgacg ttgtaaaacg
      301 acggccagtg agcgcgacgt aatacgactc actatagggc gaattgaagg aaggccgtca
      361 aggccgcatc tcgagataac ttcgtataag gtatactata cgaagttatg atccagacat
      421 gataagatac attgatgagt ttggacaaac cacaactaga atgcagtgaa aaaaatgctt
      481 tatttgtgaa atttgtgatg ctattgcttt atttgtaacc attataagct gcaataaaca
      541 agttaacaac aacaattgca ttcattttat gtttcaggtt cagggggagg tgtgggaggt
      601 tttttaaagc aagtaaaacc tctacaaatg tggtatggct gattatgatc ttatttgtac
      661 aattcgtcca tgcccaaggt aatgccggcg gcggtcacga attccaacaa caccatgtgg
      721 tccctttttt cgttggggtc tttcgacaat ttcgattggg tcgacaagta gtggttgtcg
      781 ggcaacaaca cggggccgtc gccaatgggg gtgttttgtt ggtagtggtc ggccaattgc
      841 accgagccgt cttcaatgtt acagttcaag ccgaagttgg ctttaatgcc gttcttttgt
      901 ttgtcggcgg taatgtacac gttgccgtga atggcgttgt attccaattt gtggcccaaa
      961 atgttgccgt cttctttgaa gtcaatgcct ttcaattcaa tcctgttcac caaggtgtcg
     1021 ccttcgaatt tcacttcggc cctggttttg tagttgccgt cgtctttgaa gaaaatggtc
     1081 ctttcttgca cgtagccttc gggcatggcc gatttgaaga agtcgtgttg tttcatgtgg
     1141 tcggggtacc tggcgaaaca ttgcacgccc caggtcaagg tggtcaccaa ggtgggccag
     1201 ggcacgggca atttgccggt ggtacaaatg aatttcaagg tcaatttgcc gtaggtggcg
     1261 tcgccttcgc cttcgcccga caccgagaat ttgtggccgt tcacgtcgcc gtccaattcc
     1321 accaaaatgg gcaccacgcc ggtgaacaat tcttcgcctt tcgacatttt ggtggcgacc
     1381 ggtggatcgt accgtcgact ctagcggtac cccgattgtt tagcttgttc agctgcgctt
     1441 gtttatttgc ttagctttcg cttagcgacg tgttcacttt gcttgtttga attgaattgt
     1501 cgctccgtag acgaagcgcc tctatttata ctccggcggt cgagggttcg aaatcgatta
     1561 gcttggactc taattgaatt agtctctaat tgaattagtc tctaattgaa ttagatcccc
     1621 ggccgagctc gaattaacca ttgtgggaac ataacttcgt atagcataca ttatacgaag
     1681 ttatgctagc gtttaaacct taagataact tcgtataagg tatactatac gaagttatga
     1741 tccagacatg ataagataca ttgatgagtt tggacaaacc acaactagaa tgcagtgaaa
     1801 aaaatgcttt atttgtgaaa tttgtgatgc tattgcttta tttgtaacca ttataagctg
     1861 caataaacaa gttaacaaca acaattgcat tcattttatg tttcaggttc agggggaggt
     1921 gtgggaggtt ttttaaagca agtaaaacct ctacaaatgt ggtatggctg attatgatct
     1981 tatttgtaca attcgtccat gcccaaggta atgccggcgg cggtcacgaa ttccaacaac
     2041 accatgtggt cccttttttc gttggggtct ttcgacaatt tcgattggta cgacaagtag
     2101 tggttgtcgg gcaacaacac ggggccgtcg ccaatggggg tgttttgttg gtagtggtcg
     2161 gccaattgca cgccgccgtc ttcaatgttg tgcctaattt tgaagttggc tttaatgccg
     2221 ttcttttgtt tgtcggcggt aatgtacacg ttgtgcgagt tgtagttgta ttccaatttg
     2281 tggcccaaaa tgttgccgtc ttctttgaag tcaatgcctt tcaattcaat cctgttcacc
     2341 aaggtgtcgc cttcgaattt cacttcggcc ctggttttgt agttgccgtc gtctttgaag
     2401 aaaatggtcc tttcttgcac gtagccttcg ggcatggccg atttgaagaa gtcgtgttgt
     2461 ttcatgtggt cggggtacct ggcgaaacat tgcaagccgt agcccaaggt ggtcaccaag
     2521 gtgggccagg gcacgggcaa tttgccggtg gtacaaatca atttcaaggt caatttgccg
     2581 taggtggcgt cgccttcgcc ttcgcccgac accgagaatt tgtggccgtt cacgtcgccg
     2641 tccaattcca ccaaaatggg caccacgccg gtgaacaatt cttcgccttt cgacattttg
     2701 gtggcgaccg gtggatcgta ccgtcgactc tagcggtacc ccgattgttt agcttgttca
     2761 gctgcgcttg tttatttgct tagctttcgc ttagcgacgt gttcactttg cttgtttgaa
     2821 ttgaattgtc gctccgtaga cgaagcgcct ctatttatac tccggcggtc gagggttcga
     2881 aatcgattag cttggactct aattgaatta gtctctaatt gaattagtct ctaattgaat
     2941 tagatccccg gccgagctcg aattaaccat tgtgggaaca taacttcgta tagcatacat
     3001 tatacgaagt tatcctaggc tgggcctcat gggccttcct ttcactgccc gctttccagt
     3061 cgggaaacct gtcgtgccag ctgcattaac atggtcatag ctgtttcctt gcgtattggg
     3121 cgctctccgc ttcctcgctc actgactcgc tgcgctcggt cgttcgggta aagcctgggg
     3181 tgcctaatga gcaaaaggcc agcaaaaggc caggaaccgt aaaaaggccg cgttgctggc
     3241 gtttttccat aggctccgcc cccctgacga gcatcacaaa aatcgacgct caagtcagag
     3301 gtggcgaaac ccgacaggac tataaagata ccaggcgttt ccccctggaa gctccctcgt
     3361 gcgctctcct gttccgaccc tgccgcttac cggatacctg tccgcctttc tcccttcggg
     3421 aagcgtggcg ctttctcata gctcacgctg taggtatctc agttcggtgt aggtcgttcg
     3481 ctccaagctg ggctgtgtgc acgaaccccc cgttcagccc gaccgctgcg ccttatccgg
     3541 taactatcgt cttgagtcca acccggtaag acacgactta tcgccactgg cagcagccac
     3601 tggtaacagg attagcagag cgaggtatgt aggcggtgct acagagttct tgaagtggtg
     3661 gcctaactac ggctacacta gaagaacagt atttggtatc tgcgctctgc tgaagccagt
     3721 taccttcgga aaaagagttg gtagctcttg atccggcaaa caaaccaccg ctggtagcgg
     3781 tggttttttt gtttgcaagc agcagattac gcgcagaaaa aaaggatctc aagaagatcc
     3841 tttgatcttt tctacggggt ctgacgctca gtggaacgaa aactcacgtt aagggatttt
     3901 ggtcatgaga ttatcaaaaa ggatcttcac ctagatcctt ttaaattaaa aatgaagttt
     3961 taaatcaatc taaagtatat atgagtaaac ttggtctgac agttattaga aaaattcatc
     4021 cagcagacga taaaacgcaa tacgctggct atccggtgcc gcaatgccat acagcaccag
     4081 aaaacgatcc gcccattcgc cgcccagttc ttccgcaata tcacgggtgg ccagcgcaat
     4141 atcctgataa cgatccgcca cgcccagacg gccgcaatca ataaagccgc taaaacggcc
     4201 attttccacc ataatgttcg gcaggcacgc atcaccatgg gtcaccacca gatcttcgcc
     4261 atccggcatg ctcgctttca gacgcgcaaa cagctctgcc ggtgccaggc cctgatgttc
     4321 ttcatccaga tcatcctgat ccaccaggcc cgcttccata cgggtacgcg cacgttcaat
     4381 acgatgtttc gcctgatgat caaacggaca ggtcgccggg tccagggtat gcagacgacg
     4441 catggcatcc gccataatgc tcactttttc tgccggcgcc agatggctag acagcagatc
     4501 ctgacccggc acttcgccca gcagcagcca atcacggccc gcttcggtca ccacatccag
     4561 caccgccgca cacggaacac cggtggtggc cagccagctc agacgcgccg cttcatcctg
     4621 cagctcgttc agcgcaccgc tcagatcggt tttcacaaac agcaccggac gaccctgcgc
     4681 gctcagacga aacaccgccg catcagagca gccaatggtc tgctgcgccc aatcatagcc
     4741 aaacagacgt tccacccacg ctgccgggct acccgcatgc aggccatcct gttcaatcat
     4801 actcttcctt tttcaatatt attgaagcat ttatcagggt tattgtctca tgagcggata
     4861 catatttgaa tgtatttaga aaaataaaca aataggggtt ccgcgcacat ttccccgaaa
     4921 agtgccac
//
LOCUS       Plasmid_-_pICE{H        5709 bp    DNA     circular UNA 21-DEC-2017
DEFINITION  Vector [15] in Supplementary Table 8.
ACCESSION   urn.local...1513780395607.244
VERSION     urn.local...1513780395607.244
KEYWORDS    .
SOURCE      
  ORGANISM  
            .
FEATURES             Location/Qualifiers
     SRIF_Element    1..6
                     /created_by="User"
                     /modified_by="User"
                     /label="AatII"
     misc_feature    7..10
                     /created_by="User"
                     /modified_by="User"
                     /label="piggyBac 3' TTAA"
                     /note="Geneious type: PiggyBac Element"
     misc_feature    complement(11..245)
                     /created_by="User"
                     /modified_by="User"
                     /label="piggyBac 3' Terminal Repeat"
                     /note="Geneious type: PiggyBac Element"
     SRIF_Element    246..259
                     /created_by="User"
                     /modified_by="User"
                     /label="PmeI --- XmaI"
     spacer          260..277
                     /created_by="User"
                     /modified_by="User"
                     /label="FREDDY Spacer (#1)"
     SRIF_Element    278..297
                     /created_by="User"
                     /modified_by="User"
                     /label="SpeI --- PmeI --- HindIII"
     spacer          298..315
                     /created_by="User"
                     /Transferred_From="Element - (8) S (8) NLS (8+1) {G-487}
                     (8) SV40 (BamHI), Element - (8) S (8) NLS (8+1) {R-559}
                     (8) SV40 (BamHI)"
                     /Transferred_Similarity="100.00%"
                     /modified_by="User"
                     /label="FREDDY Spacer (#2)"
     SRIF_Element    316..335
                     /created_by="User"
                     /modified_by="User"
                     /label="XbaI --- PmeI --- XhoI"
     polyA_signal    complement(336..579)
                     /created_by="User"
                     /modified_by="User"
                     /label="SV40 Poly(A)"
     ORF             complement(580..1635)
                     /created_by="User"
                     /modified_by="User"
                     /label="NLS-Cre ORF"
     promoter        complement(1636..2367)
                     /created_by="User"
                     /modified_by="User"
                     /label="Tribolium HSP68 Promoter"
     SRIF_Element    2368..2387
                     /created_by="User"
                     /modified_by="User"
                     /label="NheI --- PmeI --- AflII"
     promoter        2388..2667
                     /created_by="User"
                     /modified_by="User"
                     /label="3�P3 Artificial Promoter"
     ORF             2671..3387
                     /created_by="User"
                     /modified_by="User"
                     /label="mCerulean2 ORF"
     polyA_signal    3388..>3615
                     /created_by="User"
                     /modified_by="User"
                     /label="SV40 Poly(A)"
     SRIF_Element    3616..3629
                     /created_by="User"
                     /modified_by="User"
                     /label="AvrII --- PmeI"
     misc_feature    3630..3939
                     /created_by="User"
                     /modified_by="User"
                     /label="piggyBac 5' Terminal Repeat"
                     /note="Geneious type: PiggyBac Element"
     misc_feature    3940..3943
                     /created_by="User"
                     /label="piggyBac 5' TTAA"
                     /note="Geneious type: PiggyBac Element"
     SRIF_Element    3944..3949
                     /created_by="User"
                     /modified_by="User"
                     /label="PciI"
     rep_origin      3990..4604
                     /note="replicon of pMB1"
                     /Transferred_From="pUC57"
                     /Transferred_Similarity="100.00%"
                     /modified_by="User"
                     /label="Origin of Replication"
     ORF             complement(4764..5579)
                     /created_by="User"
                     /X-Transferred_From="pUC57-Kan"
                     /X-Transferred_Similarity="99.75%"
                     /Transferred_From="pUCKan Blue Heron"
                     /Transferred_Similarity="98.53%"
                     /modified_by="User"
                     /label="Neomycin Phosphotransferase (KanR) ORF"
     promoter        complement(5580..5684)
                     /created_by="User"
                     /Transferred_From="pUC57"
                     /Transferred_Similarity="100.00%"
                     /modified_by="User"
                     /label="Beta-Lactamase Promoter"
ORIGIN      
        1 gacgtcttaa ccctagaaag ataatcatat tgtgacgtac gttaaagata atcatgcgta
       61 aaattgacgc atgtgtttta tcggtctgta tatcgaggtt tatttattaa tttgaataga
      121 tattaagttt tattatattt acacttacat actaataata aattcaacaa acaatttatt
      181 tatgtttatt tatttattaa aaaaaaacaa aaactcaaaa tttcttctat aaagtaacaa
      241 aacttgttta aaccccgggt ttagggaaga tgattatact agtgtttaaa caagcttttt
      301 agggaagatg attattctag agtttaaacc tcgagtaaga tacattgatg agtttggaca
      361 aaccacaact agaatgcagt gaaaaaaatg ctttatttgt gaaatttgtg atgctattgc
      421 tttatttgta accattataa gctgcaataa acaagttaac aacaacaatt gcattcattt
      481 tatgtttcag gttcaggggg aggtgtggga ggttttttaa agcaagtaaa acctctacaa
      541 atgtggtatg gctgattatg atctagagtc gcggccgcac taatcgccat cttccagcag
      601 gcgcaccatt gcccctgttt cactatccag gttacggata tagttcatga caatatttac
      661 attggtccag ccaccagctt gcatgatctc cggtattgaa actccagcgc gggccatatc
      721 tcgcgcggct ccgacacggg cactgtgtcc agaccaggcc aggtatctct gaccagagtc
      781 atccttagcg ccgtaaatca atcgatgagt tgcttcaaaa atcccttcca gggcgcgagt
      841 tgatagctgg ctggtggcag atggcgcggc aacaccattt tttctgaccc ggcaaaacag
      901 gtagttattc ggatcatcag ctacaccaga gacggaaatc catcgctcga ccagtttagt
      961 tacccccagg ctaagtgcct tctctacacc tgcggtgcta accagcgttt tcgttctgcc
     1021 aatatggatt aacattctcc caccgtcagt acgtgagata tctttaaccc tgatcctggc
     1081 aatttcggct atacgtaaca gggtgttata agcaatcccc agaaatgcca gattacgtat
     1141 atcctggcag cgatcgctat tttccatgag tgaacgaacc tggtcgaaat cagtgcgttc
     1201 gaacgctaga gcctgttttg cacgttcacc ggcatcaacg ttttcttttc ggatccgccg
     1261 cataaccagt gaaacagcat tgctgtcact tggtcgtggc agcccggacc gacgatgaag
     1321 catgtttagc tggcccaaat gttgctggat agtttttact gccagaccgc gcgcctgaag
     1381 atatagaaga taatcgcgaa catcttcagg ttctgcggga aaccatttcc ggttattcaa
     1441 cttgcaccat gccgcccacg accggcaaac ggacagaagc attttccagg tatgctcaga
     1501 aaacgcctgg cgatccctga acatgtccat caggttcttg cgaacctcat cactcgttgc
     1561 atcgaccggt aatgcaggca aattttggtg tacggtcagt aaattggaca ccttcctctt
     1621 cttcttgggg gccatttttg cacttttgga tttactttga attcactagt aaataattca
     1681 ctcaactttg ttaaagtcgc tttgaaaatt tgctttgagt cgcttgctta gctttgttgc
     1741 tttcgcttcg cttgattcaa attcactgac aacgcgccgc gagaccgcgc ttatatatga
     1801 aacggggaat tcgtctcgaa cttcaccgaa tgatctcgaa gtttccattg atttgcgttt
     1861 gaattttctc gaatttttat ttttaaaacg gccttttcgg tattattcat gctatttccg
     1921 taaagataaa ggagaatagt ggaaactggt tgtgccctaa tttatttcaa cttccaaaat
     1981 aaaaacaatc attatatatt aatgcattta aaaaaaaacg ttacataacg aatgagttgt
     2041 tgactatttt atgtttattt ttaatttggt aaagttcggc aatattatga atgagtagtg
     2101 aattgttttg atttcatata catatgccaa agttggattg tcatagcaat tttaataaaa
     2161 caattttcct attttttttc tttttaaact tattaatagg tctttaagta aaatgtttta
     2221 gattaatcct tatttttact tttatcgttt ataatcaatt acttttacag aagatgccta
     2281 aataatagtg attaataata aataaagaac aattttttat tgaaggttga aatttttatt
     2341 tttattaaga ccttcggtcc cgactttgct agcgtttaaa ccttaaggtt cccacaatgg
     2401 ttaattcgag ctcggccggg gatctaattc aattagagac taattcaatt agagactaat
     2461 tcaattagag tccaagctaa tcgatttcga accctcgacc gccggagtat aaatagaggc
     2521 gcttcgtcta cggagcgaca attcaattca aacaagcaaa gtgaacacgt cgctaagcga
     2581 aagctaagca aataaacaag cgcagctgaa caagctaaac aatcggggta ccgctagagt
     2641 cgacggtacg atccaccggt cgccaccaaa atgtcgaaag gcgaagaatt gttcaccggc
     2701 gtggtgccca ttttggtgga attggacggc gacgtgaacg gccacaaatt ctcggtgtcg
     2761 ggcgaaggcg aaggcgacgc cacctacggc aaattgacct tgaaattcat ttgtaccacc
     2821 ggcaaattgc ccgtgccctg gcccaccttg gtgaccacct tgacctgggg cgtgcaatgt
     2881 ttcgccaggt accccgacca catgaaacaa cacgacttct tcaaatcggc catgcccgaa
     2941 ggctacgtgc aagaaaggac cattttcttc aaagacgacg gcaactacaa aaccagggcc
     3001 gaagtgaaat tcgaaggcga caccttggtg aacaggattg aattgaaagg cattgacttc
     3061 aaagaagacg gcaacatttt gggccacaaa ttggaataca acgccattca cggcaacgtg
     3121 tacattaccg ccgacaaaca aaagaacggc attaaagcca acttcggctt gaactgtaac
     3181 attgaagacg gctcggtgca attggccgac cactaccaac aaaacacccc cattggcgac
     3241 ggccccgtgt tgttgcccga caaccactac ttgtcgaccc aatcgaaatt gtcgaaagac
     3301 cccaacgaaa aaagggacca catggtgttg ttggaattcg tgaccgccgc cggcattacc
     3361 ttgggcatgg acgaattgta caaataagat cataatcagc cataccacat ttgtagaggt
     3421 tttacttgct ttaaaaaacc tcccacacct ccccctgaac ctgaaacata aaatgaatgc
     3481 aattgttgtt gttaacttgt ttattgcagc ttataatggt tacaaataaa gcaatagcat
     3541 cacaaatttc acaaataaag catttttttc actgcattct agttgtggtt tgtccaaact
     3601 catcaatgta tcttacctag ggtttaaact gatatctata acaagaaaat atatatataa
     3661 taagttatca cgtaagtaga acatgaaata acaatataat tatcgtatga gttaaatctt
     3721 aaaagtcacg taaaagataa tcatgcgtca ttttgactca cgcggtcgtt atagttcaaa
     3781 atcagtgaca cttaccgcat tgacaagcac gcctcacggg agctccaagc ggcgactgag
     3841 atgtcctaaa tgcacagcga cggattcgcg ctatttagaa agagagagca atatttcaag
     3901 aatgcatgcg tcaattttac gcagactatc tttctagggt taaacatgtg agcaaaaggc
     3961 cagcaaaagg ccaggaaccg taaaaaggcc gcgttgctgg cgtttttcca taggctccgc
     4021 ccccctgacg agcatcacaa aaatcgacgc tcaagtcaga ggtggcgaaa cccgacagga
     4081 ctataaagat accaggcgtt tccccctgga agctccctcg tgcgctctcc tgttccgacc
     4141 ctgccgctta ccggatacct gtccgccttt ctcccttcgg gaagcgtggc gctttctcat
     4201 agctcacgct gtaggtatct cagttcggtg taggtcgttc gctccaagct gggctgtgtg
     4261 cacgaacccc ccgttcagcc cgaccgctgc gccttatccg gtaactatcg tcttgagtcc
     4321 aacccggtaa gacacgactt atcgccactg gcagcagcca ctggtaacag gattagcaga
     4381 gcgaggtatg taggcggtgc tacagagttc ttgaagtggt ggcctaacta cggctacact
     4441 agaagaacag tatttggtat ctgcgctctg ctgaagccag ttaccttcgg aaaaagagtt
     4501 ggtagctctt gatccggcaa acaaaccacc gctggtagcg gtggtttttt tgtttgcaag
     4561 cagcagatta cgcgcagaaa aaaaggatct caagaagatc ctttgatctt ttctacgggg
     4621 tctgacgctc agtggaacga aaactcacgt taagggattt tggtcatgag attatcaaaa
     4681 aggatcttca cctagatcct tttaaattaa aaatgaagtt ttaaatcaat ctaaagtata
     4741 tatgagtaaa cttggtctga cagttagaaa aactcatcga gcatcaaatg aaactgcaat
     4801 ttattcatat caggattatc aataccatat ttttgaaaaa gccgtttctg taatgaagga
     4861 gaaaactcac cgaggcagtt ccataggatg gcaagatcct ggtatcggtc tgcgattccg
     4921 actcgtccaa catcaataca acctattaat ttcccctcgt caaaaataag gttatcaagt
     4981 gagaaatcac catgagtgac gactgaatcc ggtgagaatg gcaaaagttt atgcatttct
     5041 ttccagactt gttcaacagg ccagccatta cgctcgtcat caaaatcact cgcatcaacc
     5101 aaaccgttat tcattcgtga ttgcgcctga gcgagacgaa atacgcgatc gctgttaaaa
     5161 ggacaattac aaacaggaat cgaatgcaac cggcgcagga acactgccag cgcatcaaca
     5221 atattttcac ctgaatcagg atattcttct aatacctgga atgctgtttt cccagggatc
     5281 gcagtggtga gtaaccatgc atcatcagga gtacggataa aatgcttgat ggtcggaaga
     5341 ggcataaatt ccgtcagcca gtttagtctg accatctcat ctgtaacatc attggcaacg
     5401 ctacctttgc catgtttcag aaacaactct ggcgcatcgg gcttcccata caatcgatag
     5461 attgtcgcac ctgattgccc gacattatcg cgagcccatt tatacccata taaatcagca
     5521 tccatgttgg aatttaatcg cggcctagag caagacgttt cccgttgaat atggctcata
     5581 ctcttccttt ttcaatatta ttgaagcatt tatcagggtt attgtctcat gagcggatac
     5641 atatttgaat gtatttagaa aaataaacaa ataggggttc cgcgcacatt tccccgaaaa
     5701 gtgccacct
//
LOCUS       Plasmid_-_pTC-'H        3389 bp    DNA     circular UNA 21-DEC-2017
DEFINITION  Vector [11] in Supplementary Table 8.
ACCESSION   urn.local...1513783010932.476
VERSION     urn.local...1513783010932.476
KEYWORDS    .
SOURCE      
  ORGANISM  
            .
FEATURES             Location/Qualifiers
     ORF             62..433
                     /created_by="User"
                     /modified_by="User"
                     /label="Tribolium H2B ORF"
     promoter        complement(513..532)
                     /created_by="User"
                     /modified_by="User"
                     /label="SP6 Promoter"
     rep_origin      937..1551
                     /note="replicon of pMB1"
                     /Transferred_From="pUC57"
                     /Transferred_Similarity="100.00%"
                     /modified_by="User"
                     /label="Origin of Replication"
     ORF             complement(1711..2571)
                     /created_by="User"
                     /modified_by="User"
                     /label="Beta-Lactamase (AmpR) ORF"
     promoter        complement(2572..2676)
                     /created_by="User"
                     /modified_by="User"
                     /label="Beta-Lactamase Promoter"
     ORF             order(complement(3824..554),complement(3186..60))
                     /created_by="User"
                     /modified_by="User"
                     /label="Beta-Galactosidase ORF"
     promoter        3373..4
                     /created_by="User"
                     /modified_by="User"
                     /label="T7 Promoter"
ORIGIN      
        1 gggcgaattg ggcccgacgt cgcatgctcc cggccgccat ggcggccgcg ggaattcgat
       61 tatgccacca aagacaagcg gtaaagcagc gaaaaaggct ggaaaagctc aaaagaatat
      121 ttcgaagagc gacaagaaaa agaagcgcag gaggaaggaa agctatgcaa tctatattta
      181 taaggtattg aagcaagtac accccgatac cggtatttcg agcaaggcga tgagcatcat
      241 gaacagtttc gttaatgata tctttgaacg gatcgccgct gaagcttctc gtcttgcgca
      301 ttacaacaag cgttcgacga ttacgagccg ggaaattcaa acagcggttc gtctcttgtt
      361 gcctggtgaa ttggcaaagc acgcagtctc tgaaggtacc aaagccgtca ccaaatacac
      421 aagttcaaaa tagaatcact agtgaattcg cggccgcctg caggtcgacc atatgggaga
      481 gctcccaacg cgttggatgc atagcttgag tattctatag tgtcacctaa atagcttggc
      541 gtaatcatgg tcatagctgt ttcctgtgtg aaattgttat ccgctcacaa ttccacacaa
      601 catacgagcc ggaagcataa agtgtaaagc ctggggtgcc taatgagtga gctaactcac
      661 attaattgcg ttgcgctcac tgcccgcttt ccagtcggga aacctgtcgt gccagctgca
      721 ttaatgaatc ggccaacgcg cggggagagg cggtttgcgt attgggcgct cttccgcttc
      781 ctcgctcact gactcgctgc gctcggtcgt tcggctgcgg cgagcggtat cagctcactc
      841 aaaggcggta atacggttat ccacagaatc aggggataac gcaggaaaga acatgtgagc
      901 aaaaggccag caaaaggcca ggaaccgtaa aaaggccgcg ttgctggcgt ttttccatag
      961 gctccgcccc cctgacgagc atcacaaaaa tcgacgctca agtcagaggt ggcgaaaccc
     1021 gacaggacta taaagatacc aggcgtttcc ccctggaagc tccctcgtgc gctctcctgt
     1081 tccgaccctg ccgcttaccg gatacctgtc cgcctttctc ccttcgggaa gcgtggcgct
     1141 ttctcatagc tcacgctgta ggtatctcag ttcggtgtag gtcgttcgct ccaagctggg
     1201 ctgtgtgcac gaaccccccg ttcagcccga ccgctgcgcc ttatccggta actatcgtct
     1261 tgagtccaac ccggtaagac acgacttatc gccactggca gcagccactg gtaacaggat
     1321 tagcagagcg aggtatgtag gcggtgctac agagttcttg aagtggtggc ctaactacgg
     1381 ctacactaga agaacagtat ttggtatctg cgctctgctg aagccagtta ccttcggaaa
     1441 aagagttggt agctcttgat ccggcaaaca aaccaccgct ggtagcggtg gtttttttgt
     1501 ttgcaagcag cagattacgc gcagaaaaaa aggatctcaa gaagatcctt tgatcttttc
     1561 tacggggtct gacgctcagt ggaacgaaaa ctcacgttaa gggattttgg tcatgagatt
     1621 atcaaaaagg atcttcacct agatcctttt aaattaaaaa tgaagtttta aatcaatcta
     1681 aagtatatat gagtaaactt ggtctgacag ttaccaatgc ttaatcagtg aggcacctat
     1741 ctcagcgatc tgtctatttc gttcatccat agttgcctga ctccccgtcg tgtagataac
     1801 tacgatacgg gagggcttac catctggccc cagtgctgca atgataccgc gagacccacg
     1861 ctcaccggct ccagatttat cagcaataaa ccagccagcc ggaagggccg agcgcagaag
     1921 tggtcctgca actttatccg cctccatcca gtctattaat tgttgccggg aagctagagt
     1981 aagtagttcg ccagttaata gtttgcgcaa cgttgttgcc attgctacag gcatcgtggt
     2041 gtcacgctcg tcgtttggta tggcttcatt cagctccggt tcccaacgat caaggcgagt
     2101 tacatgatcc cccatgttgt gcaaaaaagc ggttagctcc ttcggtcctc cgatcgttgt
     2161 cagaagtaag ttggccgcag tgttatcact catggttatg gcagcactgc ataattctct
     2221 tactgtcatg ccatccgtaa gatgcttttc tgtgactggt gagtactcaa ccaagtcatt
     2281 ctgagaatag tgtatgcggc gaccgagttg ctcttgcccg gcgtcaatac gggataatac
     2341 cgcgccacat agcagaactt taaaagtgct catcattgga aaacgttctt cggggcgaaa
     2401 actctcaagg atcttaccgc tgttgagatc cagttcgatg taacccactc gtgcacccaa
     2461 ctgatcttca gcatctttta ctttcaccag cgtttctggg tgagcaaaaa caggaaggca
     2521 aaatgccgca aaaaagggaa taagggcgac acggaaatgt tgaatactca tactcttcct
     2581 ttttcaatat tattgaagca tttatcaggg ttattgtctc atgagcggat acatatttga
     2641 atgtatttag aaaaataaac aaataggggt tccgcgcaca tttccccgaa aagtgccacc
     2701 tgatgcggtg tgaaataccg cacagatgcg taaggagaaa ataccgcatc aggaaattgt
     2761 aagcgttaat attttgttaa aattcgcgtt aaatttttgt taaatcagct cattttttaa
     2821 ccaataggcc gaaatcggca aaatccctta taaatcaaaa gaatagaccg agatagggtn
     2881 nnnnnnnnnn nnnnnnnnnn nnnnnnnnnn nnnnnnaaag aacgtggact ccaacgtcaa
     2941 aggnnnnnnn nnnnnnnnnn nnnnnnnnnn nnnnnnnnnn nnnnnnnnnn nntnnnnnnn
     3001 nnnnnnnnnn nnnnnnnnnn nnnnnnnnnn nnnnnnnnnn nnnnnnnnnn nnnnnnnnnn
     3061 nnnnnnnnnn nnnnnnnnnn nnnngnnnnn nnnnnnnnnn nnnnnnnnnn nnnnnnnnnn
     3121 nnnnnnnnnn nnnnnnnnnn nnnnnnnnnn nnnnnnnnnn nnnnnnnnnn nnnnnnnnnn
     3181 nnnnnnnnnn nnnnnnnnnn nnnnnnnnnc cattcgccat tcaggctgcg caactgttgg
     3241 gaagggcgat cggtgcgggc ctcttcgcta ttacgccagc tggcgaaagg gggatgtgct
     3301 gcaaggcgat taagttgggt aacgccaggg ttttcccagt cacgacgttg taaaacgacg
     3361 gccagtgaat tgtaatacga ctcactata
//
LOCUS       Plasmid_-_pTC-'S        4358 bp    DNA     circular UNA 21-DEC-2017
DEFINITION  Vector [10] in Supplementary Table 8.
ACCESSION   urn.local...1513783028717.483
VERSION     urn.local...1513783028717.483
KEYWORDS    .
SOURCE      
  ORGANISM  
            .
FEATURES             Location/Qualifiers
     ORF             62..1399
                     /created_by="User"
                     /modified_by="User"
                     /label="Tribolium SiaTr ORF"
     promoter        complement(1482..1501)
                     /created_by="User"
                     /modified_by="User"
                     /label="SP6 Promoter"
     rep_origin      1906..2520
                     /note="replicon of pMB1"
                     /Transferred_From="pUC57"
                     /Transferred_Similarity="100.00%"
                     /modified_by="User"
                     /label="Origin of Replication"
     ORF             complement(2680..3540)
                     /created_by="User"
                     /modified_by="User"
                     /label="Beta-Lactamase (AmpR) ORF"
     promoter        complement(3541..3645)
                     /created_by="User"
                     /modified_by="User"
                     /label="Beta-Lactamase Promoter"
     ORF             order(complement(5762..1523),complement(4155..60))
                     /created_by="User"
                     /modified_by="User"
                     /label="Beta-Galactosidase ORF"
     promoter        4342..>4358
                     /created_by="User"
                     /modified_by="User"
                     /label="T7 Promoter"
ORIGIN      
        1 gggcgaattg ggcccgacgt cgcatgctcc cggccgccat ggcggccgcg ggaattcgat
       61 tatgagagct ctagtggtat ccatatgggt ttttatcaat ttggtgtttt tcggtatgtg
      121 tggatacatg tatctgctgt ggtcgcagta ctggatgttc atggagcggc aaaccggaac
      181 aacaacttcc acctacgacc agcaaattta ctactacaac cgggggtttc taccaaatga
      241 taacaaaacc cataacgaaa ccaagcttag aatcaagcac agccttaaag ataacgtcac
      301 agtaacttta attaaaaaca gtaagcccag attccccaat ttgcaaggca gggagttcga
      361 attagacacg aaaaaatata tttgtttaaa aaatgatagt tttaaaaact gttcgagcaa
      421 atcgttagag tttaaggaaa aaatcctgaa ggagttgcgc cgcgtcctgg aggacgaggg
      481 caacgttctt aaaataggcg cagagaaccc ctacaacgtg caatatgaag gcaccaaagg
      541 caacttctat gacaaaacgc ccaaggaaat aatgtgcgaa ctggagaaaa ttcaagtaaa
      601 aacgttgaaa cgcggcgacg tggccggggg tccccacaac ctgggcgatt tcctccccaa
      661 aagggggctg ttcgagaacc gcaacttcaa ctcttgtgcg attgttgcga gctccggcgc
      721 gctcaaagac tcaaatttgg gcaagaaaat cgacgctcat gatttggttt tgcgcttcaa
      781 tcacgcgccg accaaaggct tcgaaccaga tgtaggcaga aagacaacaa tccgcgtgtt
      841 gaactcgcaa gttgttacca ggaaagaatt caatttcctc gaatccgata tttataaaaa
      901 tgtaacgatt gtcgcgtggg atccgagtaa ttataaagcg tctcttgatg actggcttga
      961 aaaaccggaa tttaatttgt tcccgaccta tgttgaatac aaaaagcgga atgataaagc
     1021 ccgatttttc ctaataaatc cgcaaagtct gtgggagttg tgggattttc tccaggataa
     1081 ctcaccgagc agacttagga gaaatccact atcgtcgggg tttttgggtt tgggtatttt
     1141 gcttcctctg tgcaatttca tcgatgtttt tgagtatgtc ccttcaacca gggtcactaa
     1201 acgctgccac tattacgatc ctgaagataa tccagcttgt actttcggag tttggcatcc
     1261 attagcagcc gaaaaacttc ttacttatta cattaatacg atcgatgatc ggacagtgtt
     1321 tcaagatggt tatgttcgaa tcttgggttt caaaaatttt aaatgttgag ttttgagaaa
     1381 ttttggagtg aatttttaga cgaatcacta gtgaattcgc ggccgcctgc aggtcgacca
     1441 tatgggagag ctcccaacgc gttggatgca tagcttgagt attctatagt gtcacctaaa
     1501 tagcttggcg taatcatggt catagctgtt tcctgtgtga aattgttatc cgctcacaat
     1561 tccacacaac atacgagccg gaagcataaa gtgtaaagcc tggggtgcct aatgagtgag
     1621 ctaactcaca ttaattgcgt tgcgctcact gcccgctttc cagtcgggaa acctgtcgtg
     1681 ccagctgcat taatgaatcg gccaacgcgc ggggagaggc ggtttgcgta ttgggcgctc
     1741 ttccgcttcc tcgctcactg actcgctgcg ctcggtcgtt cggctgcggc gagcggtatc
     1801 agctcactca aaggcggtaa tacggttatc cacagaatca ggggataacg caggaaagaa
     1861 catgtgagca aaaggccagc aaaaggccag gaaccgtaaa aaggccgcgt tgctggcgtt
     1921 tttccatagg ctccgccccc ctgacgagca tcacaaaaat cgacgctcaa gtcagaggtg
     1981 gcgaaacccg acaggactat aaagatacca ggcgtttccc cctggaagct ccctcgtgcg
     2041 ctctcctgtt ccgaccctgc cgcttaccgg atacctgtcc gcctttctcc cttcgggaag
     2101 cgtggcgctt tctcatagct cacgctgtag gtatctcagt tcggtgtagg tcgttcgctc
     2161 caagctgggc tgtgtgcacg aaccccccgt tcagcccgac cgctgcgcct tatccggtaa
     2221 ctatcgtctt gagtccaacc cggtaagaca cgacttatcg ccactggcag cagccactgg
     2281 taacaggatt agcagagcga ggtatgtagg cggtgctaca gagttcttga agtggtggcc
     2341 taactacggc tacactagaa gaacagtatt tggtatctgc gctctgctga agccagttac
     2401 cttcggaaaa agagttggta gctcttgatc cggcaaacaa accaccgctg gtagcggtgg
     2461 tttttttgtt tgcaagcagc agattacgcg cagaaaaaaa ggatctcaag aagatccttt
     2521 gatcttttct acggggtctg acgctcagtg gaacgaaaac tcacgttaag ggattttggt
     2581 catgagatta tcaaaaagga tcttcaccta gatcctttta aattaaaaat gaagttttaa
     2641 atcaatctaa agtatatatg agtaaacttg gtctgacagt taccaatgct taatcagtga
     2701 ggcacctatc tcagcgatct gtctatttcg ttcatccata gttgcctgac tccccgtcgt
     2761 gtagataact acgatacggg agggcttacc atctggcccc agtgctgcaa tgataccgcg
     2821 agacccacgc tcaccggctc cagatttatc agcaataaac cagccagccg gaagggccga
     2881 gcgcagaagt ggtcctgcaa ctttatccgc ctccatccag tctattaatt gttgccggga
     2941 agctagagta agtagttcgc cagttaatag tttgcgcaac gttgttgcca ttgctacagg
     3001 catcgtggtg tcacgctcgt cgtttggtat ggcttcattc agctccggtt cccaacgatc
     3061 aaggcgagtt acatgatccc ccatgttgtg caaaaaagcg gttagctcct tcggtcctcc
     3121 gatcgttgtc agaagtaagt tggccgcagt gttatcactc atggttatgg cagcactgca
     3181 taattctctt actgtcatgc catccgtaag atgcttttct gtgactggtg agtactcaac
     3241 caagtcattc tgagaatagt gtatgcggcg accgagttgc tcttgcccgg cgtcaatacg
     3301 ggataatacc gcgccacata gcagaacttt aaaagtgctc atcattggaa aacgttcttc
     3361 ggggcgaaaa ctctcaagga tcttaccgct gttgagatcc agttcgatgt aacccactcg
     3421 tgcacccaac tgatcttcag catcttttac tttcaccagc gtttctgggt gagcaaaaac
     3481 aggaaggcaa aatgccgcaa aaaagggaat aagggcgaca cggaaatgtt gaatactcat
     3541 actcttcctt tttcaatatt attgaagcat ttatcagggt tattgtctca tgagcggata
     3601 catatttgaa tgtatttaga aaaataaaca aataggggtt ccgcgcacat ttccccgaaa
     3661 agtgccacct gatgcggtgt gaaataccgc acagatgcgt aaggagaaaa taccgcatca
     3721 ggaaattgta agcgttaata ttttgttaaa attcgcgtta aatttttgtt aaatcagctc
     3781 attttttaac caataggccg aaatcggcaa aatcccttat aaatcaaaag aatagaccga
     3841 gatagggtnn nnnnnnnnnn nnnnnnnnnn nnnnnnnnnn nnnnnaaaga acgtggactc
     3901 caacgtcaaa ggnnnnnnnn nnnnnnnnnn nnnnnnnnnn nnnnnnnnnn nnnnnnnnnn
     3961 ntnnnnnnnn nnnnnnnnnn nnnnnnnnnn nnnnnnnnnn nnnnnnnnnn nnnnnnnnnn
     4021 nnnnnnnnnn nnnnnnnnnn nnnnnnnnnn nnngnnnnnn nnnnnnnnnn nnnnnnnnnn
     4081 nnnnnnnnnn nnnnnnnnnn nnnnnnnnnn nnnnnnnnnn nnnnnnnnnn nnnnnnnnnn
     4141 nnnnnnnnnn nnnnnnnnnn nnnnnnnnnn nnnnnnnncc attcgccatt caggctgcgc
     4201 aactgttggg aagggcgatc ggtgcgggcc tcttcgctat tacgccagct ggcgaaaggg
     4261 ggatgtgctg caaggcgatt aagttgggta acgccagggt tttcccagtc acgacgttgt
     4321 aaaacgacgg ccagtgaatt gtaatacgac tcactata
//
LOCUS       Plasmid_-_pTC-AR        5516 bp    DNA     circular UNA 08-FEB-2018
DEFINITION  Vector [09] in Supplementary Table 8.
ACCESSION   urn.local...1513784383711.559
VERSION     urn.local...1513784383711.559
KEYWORDS    .
SOURCE      
  ORGANISM  
            .
FEATURES             Location/Qualifiers
     promoter        1..2472
                     /created_by="User"
                     /label="Tribolium ARP5 Promoter"
     ORF             2473..>2499
                     /created_by="User"
                     /modified_by="User"
                     /label="Tribolium ARP5 ORF"
     ORF             order(complement(2501..2620),complement(5252..5515))
                     /created_by="User"
                     /modified_by="User"
                     /label="Beta-Galactosidase ORF"
     promoter        complement(2579..2598)
                     /created_by="User"
                     /modified_by="User"
                     /label="SP6 Promoter"
     rep_origin      3003..3617
                     /note="replicon of pMB1"
                     /Transferred_From="pUC57"
                     /Transferred_Similarity="100.00%"
                     /modified_by="User"
                     /label="Origin of Replication"
     ORF             complement(3777..4637)
                     /created_by="User"
                     /modified_by="User"
                     /label="Beta-Lactamase (AmpR) ORF"
     promoter        complement(4638..4742)
                     /created_by="User"
                     /modified_by="User"
                     /label="Beta-Lactamase Promoter"
     promoter        5439..>5455
                     /created_by="User"
                     /modified_by="User"
                     /label="T7 Promoter"
     origin          5455^5456
                     /label="origin"
ORIGIN      
        1 caacgattaa atctccgtga taacacttgt attttcgaac aattcaaatt tgattaaaag
       61 ttattacgtt taaaattttt ctataaactt tgttctttaa taaaccggat tatcgtacgg
      121 gtcgagtcaa aacagagata aatcaaatca tagatacaac aacaaaacaa tgacatgtcg
      181 aaacgaacat ataatctttt tatttaaaca tgaactgact tcctaaattt gcatttaaat
      241 cactgactgg taaatgcgaa attaattaac agcattgtaa cactaatgat accgcaaatt
      301 tgaatattaa tatcccgtca tacatgcgtt ttatgcaaat tagttgcttt ttaattgact
      361 cgttcaacaa aaaactggtt tatgaatgac ttaccggaca tcgcgtccta aagttttgta
      421 aataatataa aaccaccggt atctccgatt tgttaaaaga aaaattgaca acaaaatcac
      481 aaacactgct gtaaaaatct gaaattattt tgtgtaaaaa agtgagtcga atttttgaaa
      541 aagtaccatg ttcgaggttc gtaagaaaat tgtaaacaca ttgtatgtac ttcaagtgta
      601 tgaaaggttg aactatacac tcgttacttc ttacagtgat gtaataaagt cggtcattgt
      661 cggtcgcttt cgaacggtat atatagaaac tatcataatt tatcgcttgg cgcaaatatt
      721 tgataattgc aaagtggaag attactaaaa atgtcaagat aggaaatctg tttatttgtt
      781 tgaattaatt aaaaatcatc tggtacgaaa caacgacccc gtagatcgaa aaaaccatcc
      841 cgtagtcaat tctgaaaacg ccaccagctg taaaatcaac tcttcgatac ttgacttgtt
      901 ctactatcaa ccagaggtgt ctttcctttg gtcccttggc caaaatttta taacacataa
      961 tttgcgtttt tttatattcg ctccgaatcg agttacaaag tatcacaaga attaaacaca
     1021 gcacctgaaa ttcggtatta aatttggtca cttaattccg ggacgtactg tatatgaggc
     1081 acaagtccac acttttacaa ataagttgtg ggtttgttgc agtgtcatat ggcacgaaag
     1141 cacaaaaatt gtcagtaata aacgagtgcc aaaaattaag ttaaaagagt cgattagttc
     1201 gagacattcg ttcagttttt tgactgcaat ttttagttcc agtttttgat ttacgtctga
     1261 aatcgcattt ttgatgtttg atagataatt gtagagggtt aggaagagtg aaaatattgc
     1321 gaattttccg atgaaaagta tcacattttt ccagaagttg accaagtcga gtagaataaa
     1381 aatatgaagg agcgatattt tccagttcgg tataacttgt gcaattgatg cgagttggca
     1441 tgaattattg taattaaagg ttgatacaag cattccaatt gttaggtaca aagccataat
     1501 tgaattaatt gtcattagtg caatattctc atttgtgttg agagaatagt agaataaagt
     1561 cacgattaat gcgactctaa acaatacttg acatttcgcg caattgtttg gcttttctct
     1621 gtggaaaaat acaaaaattt tgtttaagac tggaataatc tgaaacattt tattgactga
     1681 aacaaactga taaacgtgga ctcgattatt gcctagggaa tttgaaaaaa caattatggt
     1741 aaaatattgc ctactaaaaa ttttaaaaca acaaaaagta cttaaaaaaa ttgccactca
     1801 tagcgcgact ttaaatcaat cacaggctta attgaagcgg aagcttcgtg tcattaaagc
     1861 gaacaattta gtaatgatgt agttaaaaat cgtacgatac gtaactaaag taaaatttgt
     1921 cgaaagatga aaccaattga ttaatttaaa tttgaacttt gtcccttgtt aacgtagtgc
     1981 aattttaaca ctagccaatt ttagactatt attcgctcgt acgatcgccg agggaaggac
     2041 attaaaaggc tgacacggct ctgcaattat ttttacacaa tgtgtgcaat ttaataaaca
     2101 aaaatgtaaa aaagtgccca aacatttgtt aaatgttaat ctgttcgagc ctttttacta
     2161 cgatctgtaa cacgcacaca ctgtatatta atcaaaaata agagtagcag gaattgatac
     2221 agcaggagta gcttaatttc taaaagggca ggcaaccaaa tatacaatac gattttttta
     2281 ttgtttttag gagattaatg taattaacaa tttatttgga tatttttagc gcatttaata
     2341 acaataacat atcaatgcca gtaaaatatt gtgataatgc ggttatattt ttttcgctta
     2401 attaaactaa cctaaaaaac tgacactgac agttgattgt ggttatgtca cccgtcactt
     2461 aacccacaaa aaatggaaat tctcgaattc aaagacttga atcactagtg aattcgcggc
     2521 cgcctgcagg tcgaccatat gggagagctc ccaacgcgtt ggatgcatag cttgagtatt
     2581 ctatagtgtc acctaaatag cttggcgtaa tcatggtcat agctgtttcc tgtgtgaaat
     2641 tgttatccgc tcacaattcc acacaacata cgagccggaa gcataaagtg taaagcctgg
     2701 ggtgcctaat gagtgagcta actcacatta attgcgttgc gctcactgcc cgctttccag
     2761 tcgggaaacc tgtcgtgcca gctgcattaa tgaatcggcc aacgcgcggg gagaggcggt
     2821 ttgcgtattg ggcgctcttc cgcttcctcg ctcactgact cgctgcgctc ggtcgttcgg
     2881 ctgcggcgag cggtatcagc tcactcaaag gcggtaatac ggttatccac agaatcaggg
     2941 gataacgcag gaaagaacat gtgagcaaaa ggccagcaaa aggccaggaa ccgtaaaaag
     3001 gccgcgttgc tggcgttttt ccataggctc cgcccccctg acgagcatca caaaaatcga
     3061 cgctcaagtc agaggtggcg aaacccgaca ggactataaa gataccaggc gtttccccct
     3121 ggaagctccc tcgtgcgctc tcctgttccg accctgccgc ttaccggata cctgtccgcc
     3181 tttctccctt cgggaagcgt ggcgctttct catagctcac gctgtaggta tctcagttcg
     3241 gtgtaggtcg ttcgctccaa gctgggctgt gtgcacgaac cccccgttca gcccgaccgc
     3301 tgcgccttat ccggtaacta tcgtcttgag tccaacccgg taagacacga cttatcgcca
     3361 ctggcagcag ccactggtaa caggattagc agagcgaggt atgtaggcgg tgctacagag
     3421 ttcttgaagt ggtggcctaa ctacggctac actagaagaa cagtatttgg tatctgcgct
     3481 ctgctgaagc cagttacctt cggaaaaaga gttggtagct cttgatccgg caaacaaacc
     3541 accgctggta gcggtggttt ttttgtttgc aagcagcaga ttacgcgcag aaaaaaagga
     3601 tctcaagaag atcctttgat cttttctacg gggtctgacg ctcagtggaa cgaaaactca
     3661 cgttaaggga ttttggtcat gagattatca aaaaggatct tcacctagat ccttttaaat
     3721 taaaaatgaa gttttaaatc aatctaaagt atatatgagt aaacttggtc tgacagttac
     3781 caatgcttaa tcagtgaggc acctatctca gcgatctgtc tatttcgttc atccatagtt
     3841 gcctgactcc ccgtcgtgta gataactacg atacgggagg gcttaccatc tggccccagt
     3901 gctgcaatga taccgcgaga cccacgctca ccggctccag atttatcagc aataaaccag
     3961 ccagccggaa gggccgagcg cagaagtggt cctgcaactt tatccgcctc catccagtct
     4021 attaattgtt gccgggaagc tagagtaagt agttcgccag ttaatagttt gcgcaacgtt
     4081 gttgccattg ctacaggcat cgtggtgtca cgctcgtcgt ttggtatggc ttcattcagc
     4141 tccggttccc aacgatcaag gcgagttaca tgatccccca tgttgtgcaa aaaagcggtt
     4201 agctccttcg gtcctccgat cgttgtcaga agtaagttgg ccgcagtgtt atcactcatg
     4261 gttatggcag cactgcataa ttctcttact gtcatgccat ccgtaagatg cttttctgtg
     4321 actggtgagt actcaaccaa gtcattctga gaatagtgta tgcggcgacc gagttgctct
     4381 tgcccggcgt caatacggga taataccgcg ccacatagca gaactttaaa agtgctcatc
     4441 attggaaaac gttcttcggg gcgaaaactc tcaaggatct taccgctgtt gagatccagt
     4501 tcgatgtaac ccactcgtgc acccaactga tcttcagcat cttttacttt caccagcgtt
     4561 tctgggtgag caaaaacagg aaggcaaaat gccgcaaaaa agggaataag ggcgacacgg
     4621 aaatgttgaa tactcatact cttccttttt caatattatt gaagcattta tcagggttat
     4681 tgtctcatga gcggatacat atttgaatgt atttagaaaa ataaacaaat aggggttccg
     4741 cgcacatttc cccgaaaagt gccacctgat gcggtgtgaa ataccgcaca gatgcgtaag
     4801 gagaaaatac cgcatcagga aattgtaagc gttaatattt tgttaaaatt cgcgttaaat
     4861 ttttgttaaa tcagctcatt ttttaaccaa taggccgaaa tcggcaaaat cccttataaa
     4921 tcaaaagaat agaccgagat agggtnnnnn nnnnnnnnnn nnnnnnnnnn nnnnnnnnnn
     4981 nnaaagaacg tggactccaa cgtcaaaggn nnnnnnnnnn nnnnnnnnnn nnnnnnnnnn
     5041 nnnnnnnnnn nnnnnnnntn nnnnnnnnnn nnnnnnnnnn nnnnnnnnnn nnnnnnnnnn
     5101 nnnnnnnnnn nnnnnnnnnn nnnnnnnnnn nnnnnnnnnn nnnnnnnnnn gnnnnnnnnn
     5161 nnnnnnnnnn nnnnnnnnnn nnnnnnnnnn nnnnnnnnnn nnnnnnnnnn nnnnnnnnnn
     5221 nnnnnnnnnn nnnnnnnnnn nnnnnnnnnn nnnnnnnnnn nnnnnnnnnn nnnnnccatt
     5281 cgccattcag gctgcgcaac tgttgggaag ggcgatcggt gcgggcctct tcgctattac
     5341 gccagctggc gaaaggggga tgtgctgcaa ggcgattaag ttgggtaacg ccagggtttt
     5401 cccagtcacg acgttgtaaa acgacggcca gtgaattgta atacgactca ctatagggcg
     5461 aattgggccc gacgtcgcat gctcccggcc gccatggcgg ccgcgggaat tcgatt
//
LOCUS       Plasmid_-_pTC-AT        3633 bp    DNA     circular UNA 08-FEB-2018
DEFINITION  Vector [06] in Supplementary Table 8.
ACCESSION   urn.local...1513845000826.29
VERSION     urn.local...1513845000826.29
KEYWORDS    .
SOURCE      
  ORGANISM  
            .
FEATURES             Location/Qualifiers
     promoter        62..657
                     /created_by="User"
                     /modified_by="User"
                     /label="Tribolium ATub Promoter"
     ORF             658..>677
                     /created_by="User"
                     /modified_by="User"
                     /label="Tribolium ATub ORF"
     ORF             order(complement(679..798),complement(3430..60))
                     /created_by="User"
                     /modified_by="User"
                     /label="Beta-Galactosidase ORF"
     promoter        complement(757..776)
                     /created_by="User"
                     /modified_by="User"
                     /label="SP6 Promoter"
     rep_origin      1181..1795
                     /note="replicon of pMB1"
                     /Transferred_From="pUC57"
                     /Transferred_Similarity="100.00%"
                     /modified_by="User"
                     /label="Origin of Replication"
     ORF             complement(1955..2815)
                     /created_by="User"
                     /modified_by="User"
                     /label="Beta-Lactamase (AmpR) ORF"
     promoter        complement(2816..2920)
                     /created_by="User"
                     /modified_by="User"
                     /label="Beta-Lactamase Promoter"
     promoter        3617..>3633
                     /created_by="User"
                     /modified_by="User"
                     /label="T7 Promoter"
ORIGIN      
        1 gggcgaattg ggcccgacgt cgcatgctcc cggccgccat ggcggccgcg ggaattcgat
       61 tagatgtcta tgtatctccc gtgaaactat tttaaaagga gtttatcaca cgttttcata
      121 tctattgtct tatgaaagaa gggaaaagta gagttttctt gaagaaactg tcccaaaatt
      181 aatattattg aacaaaaaat tctgagaaat tcacactgca gtgaacggtt atgatggtgc
      241 aacgaccggg acctcagctg tataaaaaat ctgaaaataa ttgataatgg tcgaagacca
      301 taaggaaaaa taattcgaaa attaaaggca aagtatgaaa atgctggaaa taaatcggga
      361 aacaccgaat ttttggtcac aggaaccaac gaattttttt ttgaatattg atttgaaaag
      421 agatcgagaa caaggataac aatcttccgt tagagaccgt tggtaccgac atggcgggga
      481 gccaatcaga agtctggaaa tcgggcgttg gttgctgacg tcaacaagct tataaatagc
      541 aacgacagtt gaaaatcgaa tcaaagtcgt ttggaaaaag ccagagcttg tatttccgaa
      601 gcgtactccc gtttttctgc tcttttgtgg tgtaatttgt aaaactcaac taccaaaatg
      661 gtaagttatc ccatttcaat cactagtgaa ttcgcggccg cctgcaggtc gaccatatgg
      721 gagagctccc aacgcgttgg atgcatagct tgagtattct atagtgtcac ctaaatagct
      781 tggcgtaatc atggtcatag ctgtttcctg tgtgaaattg ttatccgctc acaattccac
      841 acaacatacg agccggaagc ataaagtgta aagcctgggg tgcctaatga gtgagctaac
      901 tcacattaat tgcgttgcgc tcactgcccg ctttccagtc gggaaacctg tcgtgccagc
      961 tgcattaatg aatcggccaa cgcgcgggga gaggcggttt gcgtattggg cgctcttccg
     1021 cttcctcgct cactgactcg ctgcgctcgg tcgttcggct gcggcgagcg gtatcagctc
     1081 actcaaaggc ggtaatacgg ttatccacag aatcagggga taacgcagga aagaacatgt
     1141 gagcaaaagg ccagcaaaag gccaggaacc gtaaaaaggc cgcgttgctg gcgtttttcc
     1201 ataggctccg cccccctgac gagcatcaca aaaatcgacg ctcaagtcag aggtggcgaa
     1261 acccgacagg actataaaga taccaggcgt ttccccctgg aagctccctc gtgcgctctc
     1321 ctgttccgac cctgccgctt accggatacc tgtccgcctt tctcccttcg ggaagcgtgg
     1381 cgctttctca tagctcacgc tgtaggtatc tcagttcggt gtaggtcgtt cgctccaagc
     1441 tgggctgtgt gcacgaaccc cccgttcagc ccgaccgctg cgccttatcc ggtaactatc
     1501 gtcttgagtc caacccggta agacacgact tatcgccact ggcagcagcc actggtaaca
     1561 ggattagcag agcgaggtat gtaggcggtg ctacagagtt cttgaagtgg tggcctaact
     1621 acggctacac tagaagaaca gtatttggta tctgcgctct gctgaagcca gttaccttcg
     1681 gaaaaagagt tggtagctct tgatccggca aacaaaccac cgctggtagc ggtggttttt
     1741 ttgtttgcaa gcagcagatt acgcgcagaa aaaaaggatc tcaagaagat cctttgatct
     1801 tttctacggg gtctgacgct cagtggaacg aaaactcacg ttaagggatt ttggtcatga
     1861 gattatcaaa aaggatcttc acctagatcc ttttaaatta aaaatgaagt tttaaatcaa
     1921 tctaaagtat atatgagtaa acttggtctg acagttacca atgcttaatc agtgaggcac
     1981 ctatctcagc gatctgtcta tttcgttcat ccatagttgc ctgactcccc gtcgtgtaga
     2041 taactacgat acgggagggc ttaccatctg gccccagtgc tgcaatgata ccgcgagacc
     2101 cacgctcacc ggctccagat ttatcagcaa taaaccagcc agccggaagg gccgagcgca
     2161 gaagtggtcc tgcaacttta tccgcctcca tccagtctat taattgttgc cgggaagcta
     2221 gagtaagtag ttcgccagtt aatagtttgc gcaacgttgt tgccattgct acaggcatcg
     2281 tggtgtcacg ctcgtcgttt ggtatggctt cattcagctc cggttcccaa cgatcaaggc
     2341 gagttacatg atcccccatg ttgtgcaaaa aagcggttag ctccttcggt cctccgatcg
     2401 ttgtcagaag taagttggcc gcagtgttat cactcatggt tatggcagca ctgcataatt
     2461 ctcttactgt catgccatcc gtaagatgct tttctgtgac tggtgagtac tcaaccaagt
     2521 cattctgaga atagtgtatg cggcgaccga gttgctcttg cccggcgtca atacgggata
     2581 ataccgcgcc acatagcaga actttaaaag tgctcatcat tggaaaacgt tcttcggggc
     2641 gaaaactctc aaggatctta ccgctgttga gatccagttc gatgtaaccc actcgtgcac
     2701 ccaactgatc ttcagcatct tttactttca ccagcgtttc tgggtgagca aaaacaggaa
     2761 ggcaaaatgc cgcaaaaaag ggaataaggg cgacacggaa atgttgaata ctcatactct
     2821 tcctttttca atattattga agcatttatc agggttattg tctcatgagc ggatacatat
     2881 ttgaatgtat ttagaaaaat aaacaaatag gggttccgcg cacatttccc cgaaaagtgc
     2941 cacctgatgc ggtgtgaaat accgcacaga tgcgtaagga gaaaataccg catcaggaaa
     3001 ttgtaagcgt taatattttg ttaaaattcg cgttaaattt ttgttaaatc agctcatttt
     3061 ttaaccaata ggccgaaatc ggcaaaatcc cttataaatc aaaagaatag accgagatag
     3121 ggtnnnnnnn nnnnnnnnnn nnnnnnnnnn nnnnnnnnnn aaagaacgtg gactccaacg
     3181 tcaaaggnnn nnnnnnnnnn nnnnnnnnnn nnnnnnnnnn nnnnnnnnnn nnnnnntnnn
     3241 nnnnnnnnnn nnnnnnnnnn nnnnnnnnnn nnnnnnnnnn nnnnnnnnnn nnnnnnnnnn
     3301 nnnnnnnnnn nnnnnnnnnn nnnnnnnngn nnnnnnnnnn nnnnnnnnnn nnnnnnnnnn
     3361 nnnnnnnnnn nnnnnnnnnn nnnnnnnnnn nnnnnnnnnn nnnnnnnnnn nnnnnnnnnn
     3421 nnnnnnnnnn nnnnnnnnnn nnnnnnnnnn nnnccattcg ccattcaggc tgcgcaactg
     3481 ttgggaaggg cgatcggtgc gggcctcttc gctattacgc cagctggcga aagggggatg
     3541 tgctgcaagg cgattaagtt gggtaacgcc agggttttcc cagtcacgac gttgtaaaac
     3601 gacggccagt gaattgtaat acgactcact ata
//
LOCUS       Plasmid_-_pTC-AT        4010 bp    DNA     circular UNA 21-DEC-2017
DEFINITION  Vector [13] in Supplementary Table 8.
ACCESSION   urn.local...1513845969746.107
VERSION     urn.local...1513845969746.107
KEYWORDS    .
SOURCE      
  ORGANISM  
            .
FEATURES             Location/Qualifiers
     SRIF_Element    68..75
                     /created_by="User"
                     /modified_by="User"
                     /label="AscI"
     promoter        76..671
                     /created_by="User"
                     /label="Tribolium ATub Promoter"
     ORF             672..1040
                     /created_by="User"
                     /label="Tribolium H2B ORF"
     SRIF_Element    1041..1048
                     /created_by="User"
                     /label="NotI"
     ORF             order(complement(1056..1175),complement(3807..60))
                     /created_by="User"
                     /modified_by="User"
                     /label="Beta-Galactosidase"
     promoter        complement(1134..1153)
                     /created_by="User"
                     /modified_by="User"
                     /label="SP6 Promoter"
     rep_origin      1558..2172
                     /note="replicon of pMB1"
                     /Transferred_From="pUC57"
                     /Transferred_Similarity="100.00%"
                     /modified_by="User"
                     /label="Origin of Replication"
     ORF             complement(2332..3192)
                     /created_by="User"
                     /modified_by="User"
                     /label="Beta-Lactamase (AmpR) ORF"
     promoter        complement(3193..3297)
                     /created_by="User"
                     /modified_by="User"
                     /label="Beta-Lactamase Promoter"
     promoter        3994..>4010
                     /created_by="User"
                     /modified_by="User"
                     /label="T7 Promoter"
ORIGIN      
        1 gggcgaattg ggcccgacgt cgcatgctcc cggccgccat ggcggccgcg ggaattcgat
       61 taaatttggc gcgccagatg tctatgtatc tcccgtgaaa ctattttaaa aggagtttat
      121 cacacgtttt catatctatt gtcttatgaa agaagggaaa agtagagttt tcttgaagaa
      181 actgtcccaa aattaatatt attgaacaaa aaattctgag aaattcacac tgcagtgaac
      241 ggttatgatg gtgcaacgac cgggacctca gctgtataaa aaatctgaaa ataattgata
      301 atggtcgaag accataagga aaaataattc gaaaattaaa ggcaaagtat gaaaatgctg
      361 gaaataaatc gggaaacacc gaatttttgg tcacaggaac caacgaattt ttttttgaat
      421 attgatttga aaagagatcg agaacaagga taacaatctt ccgttagaga ccgttggtac
      481 cgacatggcg gggagccaat cagaagtctg gaaatcgggc gttggttgct gacgtcaaca
      541 agcttataaa tagcaacgac agttgaaaat cgaatcaaag tcgtttggaa aaagccagag
      601 cttgtatttc cgaagcgtac tcccgttttt ctgctctttt gtggtgtaat ttgtaaaact
      661 caactaccaa aatgccacca aagacaagcg gtaaagcagc gaaaaaggct ggaaaagctc
      721 aaaagaatat ttcgaagagc gacaagaaaa agaagcgcag gaggaaggaa agctatgcaa
      781 tctatattta taaggtattg aagcaagtac accccgatac cggtatttcg agcaaggcga
      841 tgagcatcat gaacagtttc gttaatgata tctttgaacg gatcgccgct gaagcttctc
      901 gtcttgcgca ttacaacaag cgttcgacga ttacgagccg ggaaattcaa acagcggttc
      961 gtctcttgtt gcctggtgaa ttggcaaagc acgcagtctc tgaaggtacc aaagccgtca
     1021 ccaaatacac aagttcaaaa gcggccgcaa atttaatcac tagtgaattc gcggccgcct
     1081 gcaggtcgac catatgggag agctcccaac gcgttggatg catagcttga gtattctata
     1141 gtgtcaccta aatagcttgg cgtaatcatg gtcatagctg tttcctgtgt gaaattgtta
     1201 tccgctcaca attccacaca acatacgagc cggaagcata aagtgtaaag cctggggtgc
     1261 ctaatgagtg agctaactca cattaattgc gttgcgctca ctgcccgctt tccagtcggg
     1321 aaacctgtcg tgccagctgc attaatgaat cggccaacgc gcggggagag gcggtttgcg
     1381 tattgggcgc tcttccgctt cctcgctcac tgactcgctg cgctcggtcg ttcggctgcg
     1441 gcgagcggta tcagctcact caaaggcggt aatacggtta tccacagaat caggggataa
     1501 cgcaggaaag aacatgtgag caaaaggcca gcaaaaggcc aggaaccgta aaaaggccgc
     1561 gttgctggcg tttttccata ggctccgccc ccctgacgag catcacaaaa atcgacgctc
     1621 aagtcagagg tggcgaaacc cgacaggact ataaagatac caggcgtttc cccctggaag
     1681 ctccctcgtg cgctctcctg ttccgaccct gccgcttacc ggatacctgt ccgcctttct
     1741 cccttcggga agcgtggcgc tttctcatag ctcacgctgt aggtatctca gttcggtgta
     1801 ggtcgttcgc tccaagctgg gctgtgtgca cgaacccccc gttcagcccg accgctgcgc
     1861 cttatccggt aactatcgtc ttgagtccaa cccggtaaga cacgacttat cgccactggc
     1921 agcagccact ggtaacagga ttagcagagc gaggtatgta ggcggtgcta cagagttctt
     1981 gaagtggtgg cctaactacg gctacactag aagaacagta tttggtatct gcgctctgct
     2041 gaagccagtt accttcggaa aaagagttgg tagctcttga tccggcaaac aaaccaccgc
     2101 tggtagcggt ggtttttttg tttgcaagca gcagattacg cgcagaaaaa aaggatctca
     2161 agaagatcct ttgatctttt ctacggggtc tgacgctcag tggaacgaaa actcacgtta
     2221 agggattttg gtcatgagat tatcaaaaag gatcttcacc tagatccttt taaattaaaa
     2281 atgaagtttt aaatcaatct aaagtatata tgagtaaact tggtctgaca gttaccaatg
     2341 cttaatcagt gaggcaccta tctcagcgat ctgtctattt cgttcatcca tagttgcctg
     2401 actccccgtc gtgtagataa ctacgatacg ggagggctta ccatctggcc ccagtgctgc
     2461 aatgataccg cgagacccac gctcaccggc tccagattta tcagcaataa accagccagc
     2521 cggaagggcc gagcgcagaa gtggtcctgc aactttatcc gcctccatcc agtctattaa
     2581 ttgttgccgg gaagctagag taagtagttc gccagttaat agtttgcgca acgttgttgc
     2641 cattgctaca ggcatcgtgg tgtcacgctc gtcgtttggt atggcttcat tcagctccgg
     2701 ttcccaacga tcaaggcgag ttacatgatc ccccatgttg tgcaaaaaag cggttagctc
     2761 cttcggtcct ccgatcgttg tcagaagtaa gttggccgca gtgttatcac tcatggttat
     2821 ggcagcactg cataattctc ttactgtcat gccatccgta agatgctttt ctgtgactgg
     2881 tgagtactca accaagtcat tctgagaata gtgtatgcgg cgaccgagtt gctcttgccc
     2941 ggcgtcaata cgggataata ccgcgccaca tagcagaact ttaaaagtgc tcatcattgg
     3001 aaaacgttct tcggggcgaa aactctcaag gatcttaccg ctgttgagat ccagttcgat
     3061 gtaacccact cgtgcaccca actgatcttc agcatctttt actttcacca gcgtttctgg
     3121 gtgagcaaaa acaggaaggc aaaatgccgc aaaaaaggga ataagggcga cacggaaatg
     3181 ttgaatactc atactcttcc tttttcaata ttattgaagc atttatcagg gttattgtct
     3241 catgagcgga tacatatttg aatgtattta gaaaaataaa caaatagggg ttccgcgcac
     3301 atttccccga aaagtgccac ctgatgcggt gtgaaatacc gcacagatgc gtaaggagaa
     3361 aataccgcat caggaaattg taagcgttaa tattttgtta aaattcgcgt taaatttttg
     3421 ttaaatcagc tcatttttta accaataggc cgaaatcggc aaaatccctt ataaatcaaa
     3481 agaatagacc gagatagggt nnnnnnnnnn nnnnnnnnnn nnnnnnnnnn nnnnnnnaaa
     3541 gaacgtggac tccaacgtca aaggnnnnnn nnnnnnnnnn nnnnnnnnnn nnnnnnnnnn
     3601 nnnnnnnnnn nnntnnnnnn nnnnnnnnnn nnnnnnnnnn nnnnnnnnnn nnnnnnnnnn
     3661 nnnnnnnnnn nnnnnnnnnn nnnnnnnnnn nnnnnnnnnn nnnnngnnnn nnnnnnnnnn
     3721 nnnnnnnnnn nnnnnnnnnn nnnnnnnnnn nnnnnnnnnn nnnnnnnnnn nnnnnnnnnn
     3781 nnnnnnnnnn nnnnnnnnnn nnnnnnnnnn nnnnnnnnnn nnnnnnnnnn ccattcgcca
     3841 ttcaggctgc gcaactgttg ggaagggcga tcggtgcggg cctcttcgct attacgccag
     3901 ctggcgaaag ggggatgtgc tgcaaggcga ttaagttggg taacgccagg gttttcccag
     3961 tcacgacgtt gtaaaacgac ggccagtgaa ttgtaatacg actcactata
//
LOCUS       Plasmid_-_pTC-HS        3778 bp    DNA     circular UNA 08-FEB-2018
DEFINITION  Vector [07] in Supplementary Table 8.
ACCESSION   urn.local...1513845576436.57
VERSION     urn.local...1513845576436.57
KEYWORDS    .
SOURCE      
  ORGANISM  
            .
FEATURES             Location/Qualifiers
     promoter        62..794
                     /created_by="User"
                     /label="Tribolium HSP68 Promoter"
     ORF             795..>822
                     /created_by="User"
                     /modified_by="User"
                     /label="Tribolium HSP68 ORF"
     ORF             order(complement(824..943),complement(3575..60))
                     /created_by="User"
                     /modified_by="User"
                     /label="Beta-Galactosidase ORF"
     promoter        complement(902..921)
                     /created_by="User"
                     /modified_by="User"
                     /label="SP6 Promoter"
     rep_origin      1326..1940
                     /note="replicon of pMB1"
                     /Transferred_From="pUC57"
                     /Transferred_Similarity="100.00%"
                     /modified_by="User"
                     /label="Origin of Replication"
     ORF             complement(2100..2960)
                     /created_by="User"
                     /modified_by="User"
                     /label="Beta-Lactamase (AmpR) ORF"
     promoter        complement(2961..3065)
                     /created_by="User"
                     /modified_by="User"
                     /label="Beta-Lactamase Promoter"
     promoter        3762..>3778
                     /created_by="User"
                     /modified_by="User"
                     /label="T7 Promoter"
ORIGIN      
        1 gggcgaattg ggcccgacgt cgcatgctcc cggccgccat ggcggccgcg ggaattcgat
       61 tgaaagtcgg gaccgaaggt cttaataaaa ataaaaattt caaccttcaa taaaaaattg
      121 ttctttattt attattaatc actattattt aggcatcttc tgtaaaagta attgattata
      181 aacgataaaa gtaaaaataa ggattaatct aaaacatttt acttaaagac ctattaataa
      241 gtttaaaaag aaaaaaaata ggaaaattgt tttattaaaa ttgctatgac aatccaactt
      301 tggcatatgt atatgaaatc aaaacaattc actactcatt cataatattg ccgaacttta
      361 ccaaattaaa aataaacata aaatagtcaa caactcattc gttatgtaac gttttttttt
      421 aaatgcatta atatataatg attgttttta ttttggaagt tgaaataaat tagggcacaa
      481 ccagtttcca ctattctcct ttatctttac ggaaatagca tgaataatac cgaaaaggcc
      541 gttttaaaaa taaaaattcg agaaaattca aacgcaaatc aatggaaact tcgagatcat
      601 tcggtgaagt tcgagacgaa ttccccgttt catatataag cgcggtctcg cggcgcgttg
      661 tcagtgaatt tgaatcaagc gaagcgaaag caacaaagct aagcaagcga ctcaaagcaa
      721 attttcaaag cgactttaac aaagttgagt gaattattta ctagtgaatt caaagtaaat
      781 ccaaaagtgc aaaaatggtg aaatctccag cagttggtat tgaatcacta gtgaattcgc
      841 ggccgcctgc aggtcgacca tatgggagag ctcccaacgc gttggatgca tagcttgagt
      901 attctatagt gtcacctaaa tagcttggcg taatcatggt catagctgtt tcctgtgtga
      961 aattgttatc cgctcacaat tccacacaac atacgagccg gaagcataaa gtgtaaagcc
     1021 tggggtgcct aatgagtgag ctaactcaca ttaattgcgt tgcgctcact gcccgctttc
     1081 cagtcgggaa acctgtcgtg ccagctgcat taatgaatcg gccaacgcgc ggggagaggc
     1141 ggtttgcgta ttgggcgctc ttccgcttcc tcgctcactg actcgctgcg ctcggtcgtt
     1201 cggctgcggc gagcggtatc agctcactca aaggcggtaa tacggttatc cacagaatca
     1261 ggggataacg caggaaagaa catgtgagca aaaggccagc aaaaggccag gaaccgtaaa
     1321 aaggccgcgt tgctggcgtt tttccatagg ctccgccccc ctgacgagca tcacaaaaat
     1381 cgacgctcaa gtcagaggtg gcgaaacccg acaggactat aaagatacca ggcgtttccc
     1441 cctggaagct ccctcgtgcg ctctcctgtt ccgaccctgc cgcttaccgg atacctgtcc
     1501 gcctttctcc cttcgggaag cgtggcgctt tctcatagct cacgctgtag gtatctcagt
     1561 tcggtgtagg tcgttcgctc caagctgggc tgtgtgcacg aaccccccgt tcagcccgac
     1621 cgctgcgcct tatccggtaa ctatcgtctt gagtccaacc cggtaagaca cgacttatcg
     1681 ccactggcag cagccactgg taacaggatt agcagagcga ggtatgtagg cggtgctaca
     1741 gagttcttga agtggtggcc taactacggc tacactagaa gaacagtatt tggtatctgc
     1801 gctctgctga agccagttac cttcggaaaa agagttggta gctcttgatc cggcaaacaa
     1861 accaccgctg gtagcggtgg tttttttgtt tgcaagcagc agattacgcg cagaaaaaaa
     1921 ggatctcaag aagatccttt gatcttttct acggggtctg acgctcagtg gaacgaaaac
     1981 tcacgttaag ggattttggt catgagatta tcaaaaagga tcttcaccta gatcctttta
     2041 aattaaaaat gaagttttaa atcaatctaa agtatatatg agtaaacttg gtctgacagt
     2101 taccaatgct taatcagtga ggcacctatc tcagcgatct gtctatttcg ttcatccata
     2161 gttgcctgac tccccgtcgt gtagataact acgatacggg agggcttacc atctggcccc
     2221 agtgctgcaa tgataccgcg agacccacgc tcaccggctc cagatttatc agcaataaac
     2281 cagccagccg gaagggccga gcgcagaagt ggtcctgcaa ctttatccgc ctccatccag
     2341 tctattaatt gttgccggga agctagagta agtagttcgc cagttaatag tttgcgcaac
     2401 gttgttgcca ttgctacagg catcgtggtg tcacgctcgt cgtttggtat ggcttcattc
     2461 agctccggtt cccaacgatc aaggcgagtt acatgatccc ccatgttgtg caaaaaagcg
     2521 gttagctcct tcggtcctcc gatcgttgtc agaagtaagt tggccgcagt gttatcactc
     2581 atggttatgg cagcactgca taattctctt actgtcatgc catccgtaag atgcttttct
     2641 gtgactggtg agtactcaac caagtcattc tgagaatagt gtatgcggcg accgagttgc
     2701 tcttgcccgg cgtcaatacg ggataatacc gcgccacata gcagaacttt aaaagtgctc
     2761 atcattggaa aacgttcttc ggggcgaaaa ctctcaagga tcttaccgct gttgagatcc
     2821 agttcgatgt aacccactcg tgcacccaac tgatcttcag catcttttac tttcaccagc
     2881 gtttctgggt gagcaaaaac aggaaggcaa aatgccgcaa aaaagggaat aagggcgaca
     2941 cggaaatgtt gaatactcat actcttcctt tttcaatatt attgaagcat ttatcagggt
     3001 tattgtctca tgagcggata catatttgaa tgtatttaga aaaataaaca aataggggtt
     3061 ccgcgcacat ttccccgaaa agtgccacct gatgcggtgt gaaataccgc acagatgcgt
     3121 aaggagaaaa taccgcatca ggaaattgta agcgttaata ttttgttaaa attcgcgtta
     3181 aatttttgtt aaatcagctc attttttaac caataggccg aaatcggcaa aatcccttat
     3241 aaatcaaaag aatagaccga gatagggtnn nnnnnnnnnn nnnnnnnnnn nnnnnnnnnn
     3301 nnnnnaaaga acgtggactc caacgtcaaa ggnnnnnnnn nnnnnnnnnn nnnnnnnnnn
     3361 nnnnnnnnnn nnnnnnnnnn ntnnnnnnnn nnnnnnnnnn nnnnnnnnnn nnnnnnnnnn
     3421 nnnnnnnnnn nnnnnnnnnn nnnnnnnnnn nnnnnnnnnn nnnnnnnnnn nnngnnnnnn
     3481 nnnnnnnnnn nnnnnnnnnn nnnnnnnnnn nnnnnnnnnn nnnnnnnnnn nnnnnnnnnn
     3541 nnnnnnnnnn nnnnnnnnnn nnnnnnnnnn nnnnnnnnnn nnnnnnnnnn nnnnnnnncc
     3601 attcgccatt caggctgcgc aactgttggg aagggcgatc ggtgcgggcc tcttcgctat
     3661 tacgccagct ggcgaaaggg ggatgtgctg caaggcgatt aagttgggta acgccagggt
     3721 tttcccagtc acgacgttgt aaaacgacgg ccagtgaatt gtaatacgac tcactata
//
LOCUS       Plasmid_-_pTC-HS        5073 bp    DNA     circular UNA 21-DEC-2017
DEFINITION  Vector [12] in Supplementary Table 8.
ACCESSION   urn.local...1513846387785.147
VERSION     urn.local...1513846387785.147
KEYWORDS    .
SOURCE      
  ORGANISM  
            .
FEATURES             Location/Qualifiers
     ORF             order(complement(2119..2238),complement(<1..60),
                     complement(4870..>5073))
                     /created_by="User"
                     /modified_by="User"
                     /label="Beta-Galactosidase ORF"
     SRIF_Element    68..73
                     /created_by="User"
                     /modified_by="User"
                     /label="AflII"
     promoter        74..805
                     /created_by="User"
                     /modified_by="User"
                     /label="Tribolium HSP68 Promoter"
     ORF             806..1861
                     /created_by="User"
                     /modified_by="User"
                     /label="NLS-Cre ORF"
     polyA_signal    1862..2105
                     /created_by="User"
                     /modified_by="User"
                     /label="SV40 Poly(A)"
     SRIF_Element    2106..2111
                     /created_by="User"
                     /label="XhoI"
     promoter        complement(2197..2216)
                     /created_by="User"
                     /modified_by="User"
                     /label="SP6 Promoter"
     rep_origin      2621..3235
                     /note="replicon of pMB1"
                     /Transferred_From="pUC57"
                     /Transferred_Similarity="100.00%"
                     /modified_by="User"
                     /label="Origin of Replication"
     ORF             complement(3395..4255)
                     /created_by="User"
                     /modified_by="User"
                     /label="Beta-Lactamase (AmpR) ORF"
     promoter        complement(4256..4360)
                     /created_by="User"
                     /modified_by="User"
                     /label="Beta-Lactamase Promoter"
     promoter        5057..>5073
                     /created_by="User"
                     /modified_by="User"
                     /label="T7 Promoter"
ORIGIN      
        1 gggcgaattg ggcccgacgt cgcatgctcc cggccgccat ggcggccgcg ggaattcgat
       61 taaatttgct agcaaagtcg ggaccgaagg tcttaataaa aataaaaatt tcaaccttca
      121 ataaaaaatt gttctttatt tattattaat cactattatt taggcatctt ctgtaaaagt
      181 aattgattat aaacgataaa agtaaaaata aggattaatc taaaacattt tacttaaaga
      241 cctattaata agtttaaaaa gaaaaaaaat aggaaaattg ttttattaaa attgctatga
      301 caatccaact ttggcatatg tatatgaaat caaaacaatt cactactcat tcataatatt
      361 gccgaacttt accaaattaa aaataaacat aaaatagtca acaactcatt cgttatgtaa
      421 cgtttttttt taaatgcatt aatatataat gattgttttt attttggaag ttgaaataaa
      481 ttagggcaca accagtttcc actattctcc tttatcttta cggaaatagc atgaataata
      541 ccgaaaaggc cgttttaaaa ataaaaattc gagaaaattc aaacgcaaat caatggaaac
      601 ttcgagatca ttcggtgaag ttcgagacga attccccgtt tcatatataa gcgcggtctc
      661 gcggcgcgtt gtcagtgaat ttgaatcaag cgaagcgaaa gcaacaaagc taagcaagcg
      721 actcaaagca aattttcaaa gcgactttaa caaagttgag tgaattattt actagtgaat
      781 tcaaagtaaa tccaaaagtg caaaaatggc ccccaagaag aagaggaagg tgtccaattt
      841 actgaccgta caccaaaatt tgcctgcatt accggtcgat gcaacgagtg atgaggttcg
      901 caagaacctg atggacatgt tcagggatcg ccaggcgttt tctgagcata cctggaaaat
      961 gcttctgtcc gtttgccggt cgtgggcggc atggtgcaag ttgaataacc ggaaatggtt
     1021 tcccgcagaa cctgaagatg ttcgcgatta tcttctatat cttcaggcgc gcggtctggc
     1081 agtaaaaact atccagcaac atttgggcca gctaaacatg cttcatcgtc ggtccgggct
     1141 gccacgacca agtgacagca atgctgtttc actggttatg cggcggatcc gaaaagaaaa
     1201 cgttgatgcc ggtgaacgtg caaaacaggc tctagcgttc gaacgcactg atttcgacca
     1261 ggttcgttca ctcatggaaa atagcgatcg ctgccaggat atacgtaatc tggcatttct
     1321 ggggattgct tataacaccc tgttacgtat agccgaaatt gccaggatca gggttaaaga
     1381 tatctcacgt actgacggtg ggagaatgtt aatccatatt ggcagaacga aaacgctggt
     1441 tagcaccgca ggtgtagaga aggcacttag cctgggggta actaaactgg tcgagcgatg
     1501 gatttccgtc tctggtgtag ctgatgatcc gaataactac ctgttttgcc gggtcagaaa
     1561 aaatggtgtt gccgcgccat ctgccaccag ccagctatca actcgcgccc tggaagggat
     1621 ttttgaagca actcatcgat tgatttacgg cgctaaggat gactctggtc agagatacct
     1681 ggcctggtct ggacacagtg cccgtgtcgg agccgcgcga gatatggccc gcgctggagt
     1741 ttcaataccg gagatcatgc aagctggtgg ctggaccaat gtaaatattg tcatgaacta
     1801 tatccgtaac ctggatagtg aaacaggggc aatggtgcgc ctgctggaag atggcgatta
     1861 gtgcggccgc gactctagat cataatcagc cataccacat ttgtagaggt tttacttgct
     1921 ttaaaaaacc tcccacacct ccccctgaac ctgaaacata aaatgaatgc aattgttgtt
     1981 gttaacttgt ttattgcagc ttataatggt tacaaataaa gcaatagcat cacaaatttc
     2041 acaaataaag catttttttc actgcattct agttgtggtt tgtccaaact catcaatgta
     2101 tcttactcga gaaatttaat cactagtgaa ttcgcggccg cctgcaggtc gaccatatgg
     2161 gagagctccc aacgcgttgg atgcatagct tgagtattct atagtgtcac ctaaatagct
     2221 tggcgtaatc atggtcatag ctgtttcctg tgtgaaattg ttatccgctc acaattccac
     2281 acaacatacg agccggaagc ataaagtgta aagcctgggg tgcctaatga gtgagctaac
     2341 tcacattaat tgcgttgcgc tcactgcccg ctttccagtc gggaaacctg tcgtgccagc
     2401 tgcattaatg aatcggccaa cgcgcgggga gaggcggttt gcgtattggg cgctcttccg
     2461 cttcctcgct cactgactcg ctgcgctcgg tcgttcggct gcggcgagcg gtatcagctc
     2521 actcaaaggc ggtaatacgg ttatccacag aatcagggga taacgcagga aagaacatgt
     2581 gagcaaaagg ccagcaaaag gccaggaacc gtaaaaaggc cgcgttgctg gcgtttttcc
     2641 ataggctccg cccccctgac gagcatcaca aaaatcgacg ctcaagtcag aggtggcgaa
     2701 acccgacagg actataaaga taccaggcgt ttccccctgg aagctccctc gtgcgctctc
     2761 ctgttccgac cctgccgctt accggatacc tgtccgcctt tctcccttcg ggaagcgtgg
     2821 cgctttctca tagctcacgc tgtaggtatc tcagttcggt gtaggtcgtt cgctccaagc
     2881 tgggctgtgt gcacgaaccc cccgttcagc ccgaccgctg cgccttatcc ggtaactatc
     2941 gtcttgagtc caacccggta agacacgact tatcgccact ggcagcagcc actggtaaca
     3001 ggattagcag agcgaggtat gtaggcggtg ctacagagtt cttgaagtgg tggcctaact
     3061 acggctacac tagaagaaca gtatttggta tctgcgctct gctgaagcca gttaccttcg
     3121 gaaaaagagt tggtagctct tgatccggca aacaaaccac cgctggtagc ggtggttttt
     3181 ttgtttgcaa gcagcagatt acgcgcagaa aaaaaggatc tcaagaagat cctttgatct
     3241 tttctacggg gtctgacgct cagtggaacg aaaactcacg ttaagggatt ttggtcatga
     3301 gattatcaaa aaggatcttc acctagatcc ttttaaatta aaaatgaagt tttaaatcaa
     3361 tctaaagtat atatgagtaa acttggtctg acagttacca atgcttaatc agtgaggcac
     3421 ctatctcagc gatctgtcta tttcgttcat ccatagttgc ctgactcccc gtcgtgtaga
     3481 taactacgat acgggagggc ttaccatctg gccccagtgc tgcaatgata ccgcgagacc
     3541 cacgctcacc ggctccagat ttatcagcaa taaaccagcc agccggaagg gccgagcgca
     3601 gaagtggtcc tgcaacttta tccgcctcca tccagtctat taattgttgc cgggaagcta
     3661 gagtaagtag ttcgccagtt aatagtttgc gcaacgttgt tgccattgct acaggcatcg
     3721 tggtgtcacg ctcgtcgttt ggtatggctt cattcagctc cggttcccaa cgatcaaggc
     3781 gagttacatg atcccccatg ttgtgcaaaa aagcggttag ctccttcggt cctccgatcg
     3841 ttgtcagaag taagttggcc gcagtgttat cactcatggt tatggcagca ctgcataatt
     3901 ctcttactgt catgccatcc gtaagatgct tttctgtgac tggtgagtac tcaaccaagt
     3961 cattctgaga atagtgtatg cggcgaccga gttgctcttg cccggcgtca atacgggata
     4021 ataccgcgcc acatagcaga actttaaaag tgctcatcat tggaaaacgt tcttcggggc
     4081 gaaaactctc aaggatctta ccgctgttga gatccagttc gatgtaaccc actcgtgcac
     4141 ccaactgatc ttcagcatct tttactttca ccagcgtttc tgggtgagca aaaacaggaa
     4201 ggcaaaatgc cgcaaaaaag ggaataaggg cgacacggaa atgttgaata ctcatactct
     4261 tcctttttca atattattga agcatttatc agggttattg tctcatgagc ggatacatat
     4321 ttgaatgtat ttagaaaaat aaacaaatag gggttccgcg cacatttccc cgaaaagtgc
     4381 cacctgatgc ggtgtgaaat accgcacaga tgcgtaagga gaaaataccg catcaggaaa
     4441 ttgtaagcgt taatattttg ttaaaattcg cgttaaattt ttgttaaatc agctcatttt
     4501 ttaaccaata ggccgaaatc ggcaaaatcc cttataaatc aaaagaatag accgagatag
     4561 ggtnnnnnnn nnnnnnnnnn nnnnnnnnnn nnnnnnnnnn aaagaacgtg gactccaacg
     4621 tcaaaggnnn nnnnnnnnnn nnnnnnnnnn nnnnnnnnnn nnnnnnnnnn nnnnnntnnn
     4681 nnnnnnnnnn nnnnnnnnnn nnnnnnnnnn nnnnnnnnnn nnnnnnnnnn nnnnnnnnnn
     4741 nnnnnnnnnn nnnnnnnnnn nnnnnnnngn nnnnnnnnnn nnnnnnnnnn nnnnnnnnnn
     4801 nnnnnnnnnn nnnnnnnnnn nnnnnnnnnn nnnnnnnnnn nnnnnnnnnn nnnnnnnnnn
     4861 nnnnnnnnnn nnnnnnnnnn nnnnnnnnnn nnnccattcg ccattcaggc tgcgcaactg
     4921 ttgggaaggg cgatcggtgc gggcctcttc gctattacgc cagctggcga aagggggatg
     4981 tgctgcaagg cgattaagtt gggtaacgcc agggttttcc cagtcacgac gttgtaaaac
     5041 gacggccagt gaattgtaat acgactcact ata
//
LOCUS       Plasmid_-_pTC-Ze        4599 bp    DNA     circular UNA 08-FEB-2018
DEFINITION  Vector [08] in Supplementary Table 8.
ACCESSION   urn.local...1513845781476.85
VERSION     urn.local...1513845781476.85
KEYWORDS    .
SOURCE      
  ORGANISM  
            .
FEATURES             Location/Qualifiers
     promoter        62..1624
                     /created_by="User"
                     /modified_by="User"
                     /label="Tribolium Zen1 Promoter"
     ORF             1625..>1643
                     /created_by="User"
                     /modified_by="User"
                     /label="Tribolium Zen1 ORF"
     ORF             order(complement(1645..1764),complement(4396..60))
                     /created_by="User"
                     /modified_by="User"
                     /label="Beta-Galactosidase ORF"
     promoter        complement(1723..1742)
                     /created_by="User"
                     /modified_by="User"
                     /label="SP6 Promoter"
     rep_origin      2147..2761
                     /note="replicon of pMB1"
                     /Transferred_From="pUC57"
                     /Transferred_Similarity="100.00%"
                     /modified_by="User"
                     /label="Origin of Replication"
     ORF             complement(2921..3781)
                     /created_by="User"
                     /modified_by="User"
                     /label="Beta-Lactamase (AmpR) ORF"
     promoter        complement(3782..3886)
                     /created_by="User"
                     /modified_by="User"
                     /label="Beta-Lactamase Promoter"
     promoter        4583..>4599
                     /created_by="User"
                     /modified_by="User"
                     /label="T7 Promoter"
ORIGIN      
        1 gggcgaattg ggcccgacgt cgcatgctcc cggccgccat ggcggccgcg ggaattcgat
       61 taaatgcatg attaactgat catgtgacca aattgaatta atttgattag tctcttgtct
      121 ttgtaaactt ttaacagcgc aattaacttt aactttaaac cggctcaaag actaattaat
      181 tttttatact agtgaaaaaa ataatacctg taacccttgt cagtacagaa acatttaaaa
      241 ctttaggggt aaaaagagat aaaaaagcat tagataatta attttagcat ttaacgtttt
      301 ccatcaaata tttttgccgt aaacatttac aaaaatttta aaataaatct tgccattgtc
      361 tttattgttt aatctttcgt tgtttacatc tatgttccct aaatcaggta atgccttttc
      421 atccatacac ctgtagaatt cgagtttctc taagactttc tgacgcaata cccccaactg
      481 agtgaaagtt ggcgaattta tggaaagtaa aattctccaa atcgctcgat ttccaatcaa
      541 acgccacatt ttagcaaaga gtgaatcaca aaaagcaaag ctattccgct gcttattgaa
      601 cattcaactc gataaactcg tcttttgtaa agcgcatctc gtaaacaaaa tttatcgtgg
      661 gtgctttagc taaacaggta caaataaagt tatttgccca agtacataat aaaaacaata
      721 aacatgtaat aaaataataa agtgtgtagt caacgacccg atgacaagcg agcagcgatg
      781 tggtgacgtc actcacccct gcgttaggga tgatatatgg cggcggttag aagatcgcgc
      841 agcggccatc actcaaatca attcacccgc acaacgtatt tgacaatcct tgtctctctc
      901 ttctacgtgt gctgaataaa cacgtaaata gggacatgag caaaattttt ttcatttttc
      961 gtctcgcctt caaaatgggc ttctaattac caagttcgga aaagttccgt tccttgcaaa
     1021 ctatgaggaa gtagacagaa aatcatgcaa actattgcca gtctcgatca tatcgagcat
     1081 atggctctaa tcgtgccatt aatgctcatt gttggacttt cggattaggg aaaaaatttc
     1141 caagtctagc catggacttt ggctcgtctc gccctcacag caggaatcgc tgcaagcgaa
     1201 ccggcccaaa gcgctctccc aactccaacc caataaacat tattattaat tattttgcta
     1261 cagcaagtgc taactcattc ttaattgttg ttaatcagtc acacatttaa tttgtttact
     1321 aaatagttac taaaagtgtg cacttgacac atttcgaatc gattaaacaa tatctatcgt
     1381 cacttttatt attgtttaat gtttcatttt tattataaaa atggaattaa agtagttttg
     1441 ttcttaaaat taattttttt ggtaactgag gaaaacaacc cgtgagcaac tttcttgagg
     1501 gtatgcaaaa ataaacacta atccctaaag gggtgggaca aggtactata aaatctctct
     1561 tggcccaaac aaatttgtca gtgtttatcc tgttgtgagt cagtgcaaac ttcactttga
     1621 cgaaatgtct tactcccaat ttgaatcact agtgaattcg cggccgcctg caggtcgacc
     1681 atatgggaga gctcccaacg cgttggatgc atagcttgag tattctatag tgtcacctaa
     1741 atagcttggc gtaatcatgg tcatagctgt ttcctgtgtg aaattgttat ccgctcacaa
     1801 ttccacacaa catacgagcc ggaagcataa agtgtaaagc ctggggtgcc taatgagtga
     1861 gctaactcac attaattgcg ttgcgctcac tgcccgcttt ccagtcggga aacctgtcgt
     1921 gccagctgca ttaatgaatc ggccaacgcg cggggagagg cggtttgcgt attgggcgct
     1981 cttccgcttc ctcgctcact gactcgctgc gctcggtcgt tcggctgcgg cgagcggtat
     2041 cagctcactc aaaggcggta atacggttat ccacagaatc aggggataac gcaggaaaga
     2101 acatgtgagc aaaaggccag caaaaggcca ggaaccgtaa aaaggccgcg ttgctggcgt
     2161 ttttccatag gctccgcccc cctgacgagc atcacaaaaa tcgacgctca agtcagaggt
     2221 ggcgaaaccc gacaggacta taaagatacc aggcgtttcc ccctggaagc tccctcgtgc
     2281 gctctcctgt tccgaccctg ccgcttaccg gatacctgtc cgcctttctc ccttcgggaa
     2341 gcgtggcgct ttctcatagc tcacgctgta ggtatctcag ttcggtgtag gtcgttcgct
     2401 ccaagctggg ctgtgtgcac gaaccccccg ttcagcccga ccgctgcgcc ttatccggta
     2461 actatcgtct tgagtccaac ccggtaagac acgacttatc gccactggca gcagccactg
     2521 gtaacaggat tagcagagcg aggtatgtag gcggtgctac agagttcttg aagtggtggc
     2581 ctaactacgg ctacactaga agaacagtat ttggtatctg cgctctgctg aagccagtta
     2641 ccttcggaaa aagagttggt agctcttgat ccggcaaaca aaccaccgct ggtagcggtg
     2701 gtttttttgt ttgcaagcag cagattacgc gcagaaaaaa aggatctcaa gaagatcctt
     2761 tgatcttttc tacggggtct gacgctcagt ggaacgaaaa ctcacgttaa gggattttgg
     2821 tcatgagatt atcaaaaagg atcttcacct agatcctttt aaattaaaaa tgaagtttta
     2881 aatcaatcta aagtatatat gagtaaactt ggtctgacag ttaccaatgc ttaatcagtg
     2941 aggcacctat ctcagcgatc tgtctatttc gttcatccat agttgcctga ctccccgtcg
     3001 tgtagataac tacgatacgg gagggcttac catctggccc cagtgctgca atgataccgc
     3061 gagacccacg ctcaccggct ccagatttat cagcaataaa ccagccagcc ggaagggccg
     3121 agcgcagaag tggtcctgca actttatccg cctccatcca gtctattaat tgttgccggg
     3181 aagctagagt aagtagttcg ccagttaata gtttgcgcaa cgttgttgcc attgctacag
     3241 gcatcgtggt gtcacgctcg tcgtttggta tggcttcatt cagctccggt tcccaacgat
     3301 caaggcgagt tacatgatcc cccatgttgt gcaaaaaagc ggttagctcc ttcggtcctc
     3361 cgatcgttgt cagaagtaag ttggccgcag tgttatcact catggttatg gcagcactgc
     3421 ataattctct tactgtcatg ccatccgtaa gatgcttttc tgtgactggt gagtactcaa
     3481 ccaagtcatt ctgagaatag tgtatgcggc gaccgagttg ctcttgcccg gcgtcaatac
     3541 gggataatac cgcgccacat agcagaactt taaaagtgct catcattgga aaacgttctt
     3601 cggggcgaaa actctcaagg atcttaccgc tgttgagatc cagttcgatg taacccactc
     3661 gtgcacccaa ctgatcttca gcatctttta ctttcaccag cgtttctggg tgagcaaaaa
     3721 caggaaggca aaatgccgca aaaaagggaa taagggcgac acggaaatgt tgaatactca
     3781 tactcttcct ttttcaatat tattgaagca tttatcaggg ttattgtctc atgagcggat
     3841 acatatttga atgtatttag aaaaataaac aaataggggt tccgcgcaca tttccccgaa
     3901 aagtgccacc tgatgcggtg tgaaataccg cacagatgcg taaggagaaa ataccgcatc
     3961 aggaaattgt aagcgttaat attttgttaa aattcgcgtt aaatttttgt taaatcagct
     4021 cattttttaa ccaataggcc gaaatcggca aaatccctta taaatcaaaa gaatagaccg
     4081 agatagggtn nnnnnnnnnn nnnnnnnnnn nnnnnnnnnn nnnnnnaaag aacgtggact
     4141 ccaacgtcaa aggnnnnnnn nnnnnnnnnn nnnnnnnnnn nnnnnnnnnn nnnnnnnnnn
     4201 nntnnnnnnn nnnnnnnnnn nnnnnnnnnn nnnnnnnnnn nnnnnnnnnn nnnnnnnnnn
     4261 nnnnnnnnnn nnnnnnnnnn nnnnnnnnnn nnnngnnnnn nnnnnnnnnn nnnnnnnnnn
     4321 nnnnnnnnnn nnnnnnnnnn nnnnnnnnnn nnnnnnnnnn nnnnnnnnnn nnnnnnnnnn
     4381 nnnnnnnnnn nnnnnnnnnn nnnnnnnnnn nnnnnnnnnc cattcgccat tcaggctgcg
     4441 caactgttgg gaagggcgat cggtgcgggc ctcttcgcta ttacgccagc tggcgaaagg
     4501 gggatgtgct gcaaggcgat taagttgggt aacgccaggg ttttcccagt cacgacgttg
     4561 taaaacgacg gccagtgaat tgtaatacga ctcactata
//
LOCUS       Plasmid_-_pTriEx        6757 bp ds-DNA     circular SYN 21-DEC-2017
DEFINITION  Vector [05] in Supplementary Table 8.
ACCESSION   . (modified)
VERSION     .
KEYWORDS    pTriEx-HTNC.
SOURCE      null
  ORGANISM  
            .
REFERENCE   1  (bases 1 to 6757)
  AUTHORS   Peitz, M, Pfannkuche, K, Rajewsky, K, Edenhofer and F
  TITLE     Ability of the hydrophobic FGF and basic TAT peptides to promote
            cellular uptake of recombinant Cre recombinase: a tool for
            efficient genetic engineering of mammalian genomes.
  JOURNAL   Proc Natl Acad Sci U S A. 2002 Apr 2. 99(7):4489-94.
  PUBMED    11904364
REFERENCE   2  (bases 1 to 6757)
  AUTHORS   .
  TITLE     Direct Submission
  JOURNAL   Exported Oct 16, 2017 from SnapGene Server 1.1.55
            http://www.snapgene.com
FEATURES             Location/Qualifiers
     source          1..6757
                     /organism="synthetic DNA construct"
                     /mol_type="other DNA"
                     /label="source synthetic DNA construct"
     ORF             2087..3229
                     /created_by="User"
                     /modified_by="User"
                     /label="6�HIS-NLS-Cre ORF"
     rep_origin      5219..5833
                     /note="replicon of pMB1"
                     /Transferred_From="pUC57"
                     /Transferred_Similarity="100.00%"
                     /modified_by="User"
                     /label="Origin of Replication"
     ORF             complement(5835..6695)
                     /created_by="User"
                     /modified_by="User"
                     /label="Beta-Lactamase (AmpR) ORF"
     promoter        complement(6696..6753)
                     /created_by="User"
                     /modified_by="User"
                     /label="Beta-Lactamase Promoter"
ORIGIN      
        1 tcctgcatct tttaatcaaa tcccaagatg tgtataaacc accaaactgc caaaaaatga
       61 aaactgtcga caagctctgt ccgtttgctg gcaactgcaa gggtctcaat cctatttgta
      121 attattgaat aataaaacaa ttataaatgt caaatttgtt ttttattaac gatacaaacc
      181 aaacgcaaca agaacatttg tagtattatc tataattgaa aacgcgtagt tataatcgct
      241 gaggtaatat ttaaaatcat tttcaaatga ttcacagtta atttgcgaca atataatttt
      301 attttcacat aaactagacg ccttgtcgtc ttcttcttcg tattccttct ctttttcatt
      361 tttctcttca taaaaattaa catagttatt atcgtatcca tatatgtatc tatcgtatag
      421 agtaaatttt ttgttgtcat aaatatatat gtctttttta atggggtgta tagtaccgct
      481 gcgcatagtt tttctgtaat ttacaacagt gctattttct ggtagttctt cggagtgtgt
      541 tgctttaatt attaaattta tataatcaat gaatttggga tcgtcggttt tgtacaatat
      601 gttgccggca tagtacgcag cttcttctag ttcaattaca ccatttttta gcagcaccgg
      661 attaacataa ctttccaaaa tgttgtacga accgttaaac aaaaacagtt cacctccctt
      721 ttctatacta ttgtctgcga gcagttgttt gttgttaaaa ataacagcca ttgtaatgag
      781 acgcacaaac taatatcaca aactggaaat gtctatcaat atatagttgc tctagttatt
      841 aatagtaatc aattacgggg tcattagttc atagcccata tatggagttc cgcgttacat
      901 aacttacggt aaatggcccg cctggctgac cgcccaacga cccccgccca ttgacgtcaa
      961 taatgacgta tgttcccata gtaacgccaa tagggacttt ccattgacgt caatgggtgg
     1021 actatttacg gtaaactgcc cacttggcag tacatcaagt gtatcatatg ccaagtacgc
     1081 cccctattga cgtcaatgac ggtaaatggc ccgcctggca ttatgcccag tacatgacct
     1141 tatgggactt tcctacttgg cagtacatct acgtattagt catcgctatt accatgcatg
     1201 gtcgaggtga gccccacgtt ctgcttcact ctccccatct cccccccctc cccaccccca
     1261 attttgtatt tatttatttt ttaattattt tgtgcagcga tgggggcggg gggggggggg
     1321 gggcgcgcgc caggcggggc ggggcggggc gaggggcggg gcggggcgag gcggagaggt
     1381 gcggcggcag ccaatcagag cggcgcgctc cgaaagtttc cttttatggc gaggcggcgg
     1441 cggcggcggc cctataaaaa gcgaagcgcg cggcgggcgg gagtcgctgc gacgctgcct
     1501 tcgccccgtg ccccgctccg ccgccgcctc gcgccgcccg ccccggctct gactgaccgc
     1561 gttactccca caggtgagcg ggcgggacgg cccttctcct tcgggctgta attagcgctt
     1621 ggtttaatga cggcttgttt cttttctgtg gctgcgtgaa agccttgagg ggctccggga
     1681 gggccctttg tgcgggggga gcggctcggg gctgtccgcg gggggacggc tgccttcggg
     1741 ggggacgggg cagggcgggg ttcggcttct ggcgtgtgac cggcggctct agagcctctg
     1801 ctaaccatgt tcatgccttc ttctttttcc tacagctcct gggcaacgtg ctggttattg
     1861 tgctgtctca tcattttggc aaagaattgg atcggaccga aattaatacg actcactata
     1921 ggggaattgt gagcggataa caattccccg gagttaatcc gggaccttta attcaaccca
     1981 acacaatata ttatagttaa ataagaatta ttatcaaatc atttgtatat taattaaaat
     2041 actatactgt aaattacatt ttatttacaa tcaaaggaga tataccatgg gccatcacca
     2101 tcaccatcac ggcatgggcg ctgcaggtcg caagaaacgt cgccaacgtc gccgtccgcc
     2161 tgcaggcact agtgtaagct tgaagaagaa gaggaaggtg tccaatttac tgaccgtaca
     2221 ccaaaatttg cctgcattac cggtcgatgc aacgagtgat gaggttcgca agaacctgat
     2281 ggacatgttc agggatcgcc aggcgttttc tgagcatacc tggaaaatgc ttctgtccgt
     2341 ttgccggtcg tgggcggcat ggtgcaagtt gaataaccgg aaatggtttc ccgcagaacc
     2401 tgaagatgtt cgcgattatc ttctatatct tcaggcgcgc ggtctggcag taaaaactat
     2461 ccagcaacat ttgggccagc taaacatgct tcatcgtcgg tccgggctgc cacgaccaag
     2521 tgacagcaat gctgtttcac tggttatgcg gcggatccga aaagaaaacg ttgatgccgg
     2581 tgaacgtgca aaacaggctc tagcgttcga acgcactgat ttcgaccagg ttcgttcact
     2641 catggaaaat agcgatcgct gccaggatat acgtaatctg gcatttctgg ggattgctta
     2701 taacaccctg ttacgtatag ccgaaattgc caggatcagg gttaaagata tctcacgtac
     2761 tgacggtggg agaatgttaa tccatattgg cagaacgaaa acgctggtta gcaccgcagg
     2821 tgtagagaag gcacttagcc tgggggtaac taaactggtc gagcgatgga tttccgtctc
     2881 tggtgtagct gatgatccga ataactacct gttttgccgg gtcagaaaaa atggtgttgc
     2941 cgcgccatct gccaccagcc agctatcaac tcgcgccctg gaagggattt ttgaagcaac
     3001 tcatcgattg atttacggcg ctaaggatga ctctggtcag agatacctgg cctggtctgg
     3061 acacagtgcc cgtgtcggag ccgcgcgaga tatggcccgc gctggagttt caataccgga
     3121 gatcatgcaa gctggtggct ggaccaatgt aaatattgtc atgaactata tccgtaacct
     3181 ggatagtgaa acaggggcaa tggtgcgcct gctggaagat ggcgattagc tcgagcacca
     3241 ccatcaccat caccatcact aagtgattaa cctcaggtgc aggctgccta tcagaaggtg
     3301 gtggctggtg tggccaatgc cctggctcac aaataccact gagatcgatc tttttccctc
     3361 tgccaaaaat tatggggaca tcatgaagcc ccttgagcat ctgacttctg gctaataaag
     3421 gaaatttatt ttcattgcaa tagtgtgttg gaattttttg tgtctctcac tcggaaggac
     3481 atatgggagg gcaaatcatt taaaacatca gaatgagtat ttggtttaga gtttggcaac
     3541 atatgcccat atgtaactag cataacccct tggggcctct aaacgggtct tgaggggttt
     3601 tttgctgaaa gcatgcggag gaaattctcc ttgaagtttc cctggtgttc aaagtaaagg
     3661 agtttgcacc agacgcacct ctgttcactg gtccggcgta ttaaaacacg atacattgtt
     3721 attagtacat ttattaagcg ctagattctg tgcgttgttg atttacagac aattgttgta
     3781 cgtattttaa taattcatta aatttataat ctttagggtg gtatgttaga gcgaaaatca
     3841 aatgattttc agcgtcttta tatctgaatt taaatattaa atcctcaata gatttgtaaa
     3901 ataggtttcg attagtttca aacaagggtt gtttttccga accgatggct ggactatcta
     3961 atggattttc gctcaacgcc acaaaacttg ccaaatcttg tagcagcaat ctagctttgt
     4021 cgatattcgt ttgtgttttg ttttgtaata aaggttcgac gtcgttcaaa atattatgcg
     4081 cttttgtatt tctttcatca ctgtcgttag tgtacaattg actcgacgta aacacgttaa
     4141 atagagcttg gacatattta acatcgggcg tgttagcttt attaggccga ttatcgtcgt
     4201 cgtcccaacc ctcgtcgtta gaagttgctt ccgaagacga ttttgccata gccacacgac
     4261 gcctattaat tgtgtcggct aacacgtccg cgatcaaatt tgtagttgag ctttttggaa
     4321 ttatttctga ttgcgggcgt ttttgggcgg gtttcaatct aactgtgccc gattttaatt
     4381 cagacaacac gttagaaagc gatggtgcag gcggtggtaa catttcagac ggcaaatcta
     4441 ctaatggcgg cggtggtgga gctgatgata aatctaccat cggtggaggc gcaggcgggg
     4501 ctggcggcgg aggcggaggc ggaggtggtg gcggtgatgc agacggcggt ttaggctcaa
     4561 atgtctcttt aggcaacaca gtcggcacct caactattgt actggtttcg ggcgccgttt
     4621 ttggtttgac cggtctgaga cgagtgcgat ttttttcgtt tctaatagct tccaacaatt
     4681 gttgtctgtc gtctaaaggt gcagcgggtt gaggttccgt cggcattggt ggagcgggcg
     4741 gcaattcaga catcgatggt ggtggtggtg gtggaggcgc tggaatgtta ggcacgggag
     4801 aaggtggtgg cggcggtgcc gccggtataa tttgttctgg tttagtttgt tcgcgcacga
     4861 ttgtgggcac cggcgcaggc gccgctggct gcacaacgga aggtcgtctg cttcgaggca
     4921 gcgcttgggg tggtggcaat tcaatattat aattggaata caaatcgtaa aaatctgcta
     4981 taagcattgt aatttcgcta tcgtttaccg tgccgatatt taacaaccgc tcaatgtaag
     5041 caattgtatt gtaaagagat tgtctcaagc tcggaacgct gcgctcggtc gttcggctgc
     5101 ggcgagcggt atcagctcac tcaaaggcgg taatacggtt atccacagaa tcaggggata
     5161 acgcaggaaa gaacatgtga gcaaaaggcc agcaaaaggc caggaaccgt aaaaaggccg
     5221 cgttgctggc gtttttccat aggctccgcc cccctgacga gcatcacaaa aatcgacgct
     5281 caagtcagag gtggcgaaac ccgacaggac tataaagata ccaggcgttt ccccctggaa
     5341 gctccctcgt gcgctctcct gttccgaccc tgccgcttac cggatacctg tccgcctttc
     5401 tcccttcggg aagcgtggcg ctttctcaat gctcacgctg taggtatctc agttcggtgt
     5461 aggtcgttcg ctccaagctg ggctgtgtgc acgaaccccc cgttcagccc gaccgctgcg
     5521 ccttatccgg taactatcgt cttgagtcca acccggtaag acacgactta tcgccactgg
     5581 cagcagccac tggtaacagg attagcagag cgaggtatgt aggcggtgct acagagttct
     5641 tgaagtggtg gcctaactac ggctacacta gaaggacagt atttggtatc tgcgctctgc
     5701 tgaagccagt taccttcgga aaaagagttg gtagctcttg atccggcaaa caaaccaccg
     5761 ctggtagcgg tggttttttt gtttgcaagc agcagattac gcgcagaaaa aaaggatctc
     5821 aagaagatcc tttgttacca atgcttaatc agtgaggcac ctatctcagc gatctgtcta
     5881 tttcgttcat ccatagttgc ctgactcccc gtcgtgtaga taactacgat acgggagggc
     5941 ttaccatctg gccccagtgc tgcaatgata ccgcgagacc cacgctcacc ggctccagat
     6001 ttatcagcaa taaaccagcc agccggaagg gccgagcgca gaagtggtcc tgcaacttta
     6061 tccgcctcca tccagtctat taattgttgc cgggaagcta gagtaagtag ttcgccagtt
     6121 aatagtttgc gcaacgttgt tgccattgct acaggcatcg tggtgtcacg ctcgtcgttt
     6181 ggtatggctt cattcagctc cggttcccaa cgatcaaggc gagttacatg atcccccatg
     6241 ttgtgcaaaa aagcggttag ctccttcggt cctccgatcg ttgtcagaag taagttggcc
     6301 gcagtgttat cactcatggt tatggcagca ctgcataatt ctcttactgt catgccatcc
     6361 gtaagatgct tttctgtgac tggtgagtac tcaaccaagt cattctgaga atagtgtatg
     6421 cggcgaccga gttgctcttg cccggcgtca atacgggata ataccgcgcc acatagcaga
     6481 actttaaaag tgctcatcat tggaaaacgt tcttcggggc gaaaactctc aaggatctta
     6541 ccgctgttga gatccagttc gatgtaaccc actcgtgcac ccaactgatc ttcagcatct
     6601 tttactttca ccagcgtttc tgggtgagca aaaacaggaa ggcaaaatgc cgcaaaaaag
     6661 ggaataaggg cgacacggaa atgttgaata ctcatactct tcctttttca atattattga
     6721 agcatttatc agggttattg tctcatgtcc gcgcgtt
//
LOCUS       Plasmid_-_pUC57[        5678 bp    DNA     circular UNA 21-DEC-2017
DEFINITION  Vector [01] in Supplementary Table 8.
ACCESSION   urn.local...1513781808357.371
VERSION     urn.local...1513781808357.371
KEYWORDS    .
SOURCE      
  ORGANISM  
            .
FEATURES             Location/Qualifiers
     SRIF_Element    5609..5614
                     /created_by="User"
                     /modified_by="User"
                     /label="AatII"
     misc_feature    189..192
                     /created_by="User"
                     /modified_by="User"
                     /label="piggyBac 3' TTAA"
                     /note="Geneious type: PiggyBac Element"
     misc_feature    complement(193..427)
                     /created_by="User"
                     /modified_by="User"
                     /label="piggyBac 3' Terminal Repeat"
                     /note="Geneious type: PiggyBac Element"
     SRIF_Element    428..441
                     /created_by="User"
                     /modified_by="User"
                     /label="PmeI --- XmaI"
     spacer          442..459
                     /created_by="User"
                     /modified_by="User"
                     /label="FREDDY Spacer (#1)"
     SRIF_Element    460..479
                     /created_by="User"
                     /modified_by="User"
                     /label="SpeI --- PmeI --- HindIII"
     spacer          480..497
                     /created_by="User"
                     /Transferred_From="Element - (8) S (8) NLS (8+1) {G-487}
                     (8) SV40 (BamHI), Element - (8) S (8) NLS (8+1) {R-559}
                     (8) SV40 (BamHI)"
                     /Transferred_Similarity="100.00%"
                     /modified_by="User"
                     /label="FREDDY Spacer (#2)"
     SRIF_Element    498..517
                     /created_by="User"
                     /modified_by="User"
                     /label="XbaI --- PmeI --- XhoI"
     Lox_Element     complement(518..551)
                     /created_by="User"
                     /modified_by="User"
                     /label="LoxN Site"
     polyA_signal    complement(552..792)
                     /created_by="User"
                     /modified_by="User"
                     /label="SV40 Poly(A)"
     ORF             complement(793..1500)
                     /created_by="User"
                     /modified_by="User"
                     /label="mOrange ORF"
     promoter        complement(1504..1783)
                     /created_by="User"
                     /modified_by="User"
                     /label="3�P3 Artificial Promoter"
     Lox_Element     1784..1817
                     /created_by="User"
                     /modified_by="User"
                     /label="LoxP Site"
     SRIF_Element    1818..1837
                     /created_by="User"
                     /modified_by="User"
                     /label="NheI --- PmeI --- AflII"
     Lox_Element     complement(1838..1871)
                     /created_by="User"
                     /modified_by="User"
                     /label="LoxN Site"
     polyA_signal    complement(1872..2112)
                     /created_by="User"
                     /modified_by="User"
                     /label="SV40 Poly(A)"
     ORF             complement(2113..2820)
                     /created_by="User"
                     /modified_by="User"
                     /label="mCherry ORF"
     promoter        complement(2824..3103)
                     /created_by="User"
                     /modified_by="User"
                     /label="3�P3 Artificial Promoter"
     Lox_Element     3104..3137
                     /created_by="User"
                     /modified_by="User"
                     /label="LoxP Site"
     SRIF_Element    3138..3151
                     /created_by="User"
                     /modified_by="User"
                     /label="AvrII --- PmeI"
     misc_feature    3152..3461
                     /created_by="User"
                     /modified_by="User"
                     /label="piggyBac 5' Terminal Repeat"
                     /note="Geneious type: PiggyBac Element"
     misc_feature    3462..3465
                     /created_by="User"
                     /label="piggyBac 5' TTAA"
                     /note="Geneious type: PiggyBac Element"
     SRIF_Element    3843..3848
                     /created_by="User"
                     /modified_by="User"
                     /label="PciI"
     rep_origin      3889..4503
                     /note="replicon of pMB1"
                     /Transferred_From="pUC57"
                     /Transferred_Similarity="100.00%"
                     /modified_by="User"
                     /label="Origin of Replication"
     ORF             complement(4663..5478)
                     /created_by="User"
                     /X-Transferred_From="pUC57-Kan"
                     /X-Transferred_Similarity="99.75%"
                     /Transferred_From="pUCKan Blue Heron"
                     /Transferred_Similarity="98.53%"
                     /modified_by="User"
                     /label="Neomycin Phosphotransferase (KanR) ORF"
     promoter        complement(5479..5583)
                     /created_by="User"
                     /Transferred_From="pUC57"
                     /Transferred_Similarity="100.00%"
                     /modified_by="User"
                     /label="Beta-Lactamase Promoter"
ORIGIN      
        1 tcgcgcgttt cggtgatgac ggtgaaaacc tctgacacat gcagctcccg gagacggtca
       61 cagcttgtct gtaagcggat gccgggagca gacaagcccg tcagggcgcg tcagcgggtg
      121 ttggcgggtg tcggggctgg cttaactatg cggcatcaga gcagattgta ctgagagtgc
      181 accatatgtt aaccctagaa agataatcat attgtgacgt acgttaaaga taatcatgcg
      241 taaaattgac gcatgtgttt tatcggtctg tatatcgagg tttatttatt aatttgaata
      301 gatattaagt tttattatat ttacacttac atactaataa taaattcaac aaacaattta
      361 tttatgttta tttatttatt aaaaaaaaac aaaaactcaa aatttcttct ataaagtaac
      421 aaaacttgtt taaaccccgg gtttagggaa gatgattata ctagtgttta aacaagcttt
      481 ttagggaaga tgattattct agagtttaaa cctcgagata acttcgtata aggtatacta
      541 tacgaagtta tgatccagac atgataagat acattgatga gtttggacaa accacaacta
      601 gaatgcagtg aaaaaaatgc tttatttgtg aaatttgtga tgctattgct ttatttgtaa
      661 ccattataag ctgcaataaa caagttaaca acaacaattg cattcatttt atgtttcagg
      721 ttcaggggga ggtgtgggag gttttttaaa gcaagtaaaa cctctacaaa tgtggtatgg
      781 ctgattatga tcttatttgt acagttcgtc catgccgccg gtcgagtgcc tgccttcggc
      841 cctttcgtat tgttccacaa tggtgtagtc ttcgttgtgc gaggtaatgt ccagtttaat
      901 gtccacaatg taggcgccgg gcagttgcac gggtttcttg gctttgtagg tggttttcac
      961 ttccgaggtg tagtggccgc cgtctttcag tttcagcctc attttaattt tgcctttcag
     1021 ggcgccgtct tcggggtaca tcctttccga cgaggcttcc cagcccatgg ttttcttttg
     1081 catcacgggg ccgtccgagg ggaagttggt gcccctcagt ttcactttgt aaatgaattc
     1141 gccgtcttgc agcgacgagt cttgggtcac ggtcaccacg ccgccgtctt cgtagttcat
     1201 caccctttcc catttgaagc cttcggggaa cgacagtttg aagtagtcgg gaatgtcggc
     1261 ggggtgtttc acgtaggctt tcgagccgta ggtgaagtgg ggcgacagaa tgtcccaggc
     1321 gaagggcagg gggccgcctt tggtcacttt cagtttggcg gtttggaagc cttcgtaggg
     1381 cctgccttcg ccttcgcctt caatttcgaa ttcgtggccg ttcaccgagc cttccatcct
     1441 cactttgaac ctcatgaatt ctttaataat ggccatgttg ttttcttcgc ctttcgacat
     1501 tttggtggcg accggtggat cgtaccgtcg actctagcgg taccccgatt gtttagcttg
     1561 ttcagctgcg cttgtttatt tgcttagctt tcgcttagcg acgtgttcac tttgcttgtt
     1621 tgaattgaat tgtcgctccg tagacgaagc gcctctattt atactccggc ggtcgagggt
     1681 tcgaaatcga ttagcttgga ctctaattga attagtctct aattgaatta gtctctaatt
     1741 gaattagatc cccggccgag ctcgaattaa ccattgtggg aacataactt cgtatagcat
     1801 acattatacg aagttatgct agcgtttaaa ccttaagata acttcgtata aggtatacta
     1861 tacgaagtta tgatccagac atgataagat acattgatga gtttggacaa accacaacta
     1921 gaatgcagtg aaaaaaatgc tttatttgtg aaatttgtga tgctattgct ttatttgtaa
     1981 ccattataag ctgcaataaa caagttaaca acaacaattg cattcatttt atgtttcagg
     2041 ttcaggggga ggtgtgggag gttttttaaa gcaagtaaaa cctctacaaa tgtggtatgg
     2101 ctgattatga tcttatttgt acagttcgtc catgccgccg gtcgagtgcc tgccttcggc
     2161 cctttcgtat tgttccacaa tggtgtagtc ttcgttgtgc gaggtaatgt ccagtttaat
     2221 gttcacgttg taggcgccgg gcagttgcac gggtttcttg gctttgtagg tggttttcac
     2281 ttcggcgtcg tagtggccgc cgtctttcag tttcagcctt tgtttaattt cgcctttcag
     2341 ggcgccgtct tcggggtaca tcctttccga cgaggcttcc cagcccatgg ttttcttttg
     2401 catcacgggg ccgtccgagg ggaagttggt gcccctcagt ttcactttgt aaatgaattc
     2461 gccgtcttgc agcgacgagt cttgggtcac ggtcaccacg ccgccgtctt cgaagttcat
     2521 caccctttcc catttgaagc cttcggggaa cgacagtttc aggtagtcgg gaatgtcggc
     2581 ggggtgtttc acgtaggctt tcgagccgta catgaattgg ggcgacagaa tgtcccaggc
     2641 gaagggcagg gggccgcctt tggtcacttt cagtttggcg gtttgggtgc cttcgtaggg
     2701 cctgccttcg ccttcgcctt caatttcgaa ttcgtggccg ttcaccgagc cttccatgtg
     2761 cactttgaac ctcatgaatt ctttaataat ggccatgttg tcttcttcgc ctttcgacat
     2821 tttggtggcg accggtggat cgtaccgtcg actctagcgg taccccgatt gtttagcttg
     2881 ttcagctgcg cttgtttatt tgcttagctt tcgcttagcg acgtgttcac tttgcttgtt
     2941 tgaattgaat tgtcgctccg tagacgaagc gcctctattt atactccggc ggtcgagggt
     3001 tcgaaatcga ttagcttgga ctctaattga attagtctct aattgaatta gtctctaatt
     3061 gaattagatc cccggccgag ctcgaattaa ccattgtggg aacataactt cgtatagcat
     3121 acattatacg aagttatcct agggtttaaa ctgatatcta taacaagaaa atatatatat
     3181 aataagttat cacgtaagta gaacatgaaa taacaatata attatcgtat gagttaaatc
     3241 ttaaaagtca cgtaaaagat aatcatgcgt cattttgact cacgcggtcg ttatagttca
     3301 aaatcagtga cacttaccgc attgacaagc acgcctcacg ggagctccaa gcggcgactg
     3361 agatgtccta aatgcacagc gacggattcg cgctatttag aaagagagag caatatttca
     3421 agaatgcatg cgtcaatttt acgcagacta tctttctagg gttaactgca gaggcctgca
     3481 tgcaagcttg gctcgagcat ggtcatagct gtttcctgtg tgaaattgtt atccgctcac
     3541 aattccacac aacatacgag ccggaagcat aaagtgtaaa gcctggggtg cctaatgagt
     3601 gagctaactc acattaattg cgttgcgctc actgcccgct ttccagtcgg gaaacctgtc
     3661 gtgccagctg cattaatgaa tcggccaacg cgcggggaga ggcggtttgc gtattgggcg
     3721 ctcttccgct tcctcgctca ctgactcgct gcgctcggtc gttcggctgc ggcgagcggt
     3781 atcagctcac tcaaaggcgg taatacggtt atccacagaa tcaggggata acgcaggaaa
     3841 gaacatgtga gcaaaaggcc agcaaaaggc caggaaccgt aaaaaggccg cgttgctggc
     3901 gtttttccat aggctccgcc cccctgacga gcatcacaaa aatcgacgct caagtcagag
     3961 gtggcgaaac ccgacaggac tataaagata ccaggcgttt ccccctggaa gctccctcgt
     4021 gcgctctcct gttccgaccc tgccgcttac cggatacctg tccgcctttc tcccttcggg
     4081 aagcgtggcg ctttctcata gctcacgctg taggtatctc agttcggtgt aggtcgttcg
     4141 ctccaagctg ggctgtgtgc acgaaccccc cgttcagccc gaccgctgcg ccttatccgg
     4201 taactatcgt cttgagtcca acccggtaag acacgactta tcgccactgg cagcagccac
     4261 tggtaacagg attagcagag cgaggtatgt aggcggtgct acagagttct tgaagtggtg
     4321 gcctaactac ggctacacta gaagaacagt atttggtatc tgcgctctgc tgaagccagt
     4381 taccttcgga aaaagagttg gtagctcttg atccggcaaa caaaccaccg ctggtagcgg
     4441 tggttttttt gtttgcaagc agcagattac gcgcagaaaa aaaggatctc aagaagatcc
     4501 tttgatcttt tctacggggt ctgacgctca gtggaacgaa aactcacgtt aagggatttt
     4561 ggtcatgaga ttatcaaaaa ggatcttcac ctagatcctt ttaaattaaa aatgaagttt
     4621 taaatcaatc taaagtatat atgagtaaac ttggtctgac agttagaaaa actcatcgag
     4681 catcaaatga aactgcaatt tattcatatc aggattatca ataccatatt tttgaaaaag
     4741 ccgtttctgt aatgaaggag aaaactcacc gaggcagttc cataggatgg caagatcctg
     4801 gtatcggtct gcgattccga ctcgtccaac atcaatacaa cctattaatt tcccctcgtc
     4861 aaaaataagg ttatcaagtg agaaatcacc atgagtgacg actgaatccg gtgagaatgg
     4921 caaaagttta tgcatttctt tccagacttg ttcaacaggc cagccattac gctcgtcatc
     4981 aaaatcactc gcatcaacca aaccgttatt cattcgtgat tgcgcctgag cgagacgaaa
     5041 tacgcgatcg ctgttaaaag gacaattaca aacaggaatc gaatgcaacc ggcgcaggaa
     5101 cactgccagc gcatcaacaa tattttcacc tgaatcagga tattcttcta atacctggaa
     5161 tgctgttttc ccagggatcg cagtggtgag taaccatgca tcatcaggag tacggataaa
     5221 atgcttgatg gtcggaagag gcataaattc cgtcagccag tttagtctga ccatctcatc
     5281 tgtaacatca ttggcaacgc tacctttgcc atgtttcaga aacaactctg gcgcatcggg
     5341 cttcccatac aatcgataga ttgtcgcacc tgattgcccg acattatcgc gagcccattt
     5401 atacccatat aaatcagcat ccatgttgga atttaatcgc ggcctagagc aagacgtttc
     5461 ccgttgaata tggctcatac tcttcctttt tcaatattat tgaagcattt atcagggtta
     5521 ttgtctcatg agcggataca tatttgaatg tatttagaaa aataaacaaa taggggttcc
     5581 gcgcacattt ccccgaaaag tgccacctga cgtctaagaa accattatta tcatgacatt
     5641 aacctataaa aataggcgta tcacgaggcc ctttcgtc
//
